# Supplementary material for: Cumulative acquisition of pathogenicity islands has shaped virulence potential and contributed to the emergence of LEE-negative Shiga toxin-producing Escherichia coli strains
Source: Emerg Microbes Infect. 2019 Mar 29;8(1):486–502. doi: 10.1080/22221751.2019.1595985 (PMC6455142; doi:10.1080/22221751.2019.1595985)
Supplement: Supplemental Material [file TEMI_A_1595985_SM0281.zip › Supplementary Material/Additional Supplementary files/File S1_LIC_PAI (1).txt]

LOCUS       LIC_PAI                48341 bp    DNA     linear   UNK 
DEFINITION  Escherichia coli MOD1-EC1633_LIC_PAI
ACCESSION   LIC_PAI
KEYWORDS    .
SOURCE      Escherichia coli MOD1-EC1633_LIC_PAI.
  ORGANISM  Escherichia coli MOD1-EC1633_LIC_PAI
            Bacteria.
FEATURES             Location/Qualifiers
     source          1..48341
                     /mol_type="genomic DNA"
                     /db_xref="taxon:6666666"
                     /genome_md5=""
                     /project="biologo_6666666"
                     /genome_id="6666666.351420"
                     /organism="Escherichia coli MOD1-EC1633_LIC_PAI"
     CDS             395..1579
                     /db_xref="SEED:fig|6666666.351420.peg.1"
                     /translation="MALTDIKVKTAKPKDKPYKLADGGGMYLLINTNGSKYWRMKYRF
                     AGKEKMLSIGVYPDVTLADAREKRSEARKLLAAGGDPGEAKKEEKIAQQISLKNTFEA
                     IAREWHQSKADRWSLRYRDEIIDTFEKDIFPYIGKRPIAEIKPMELLEALRKMEKRGA
                     LEKMRKVRQRCGEVFRYAIVTGRADYNPAPDLASALATPKKVHFPFLTANELPHFLND
                     LAGYTGSIITKTATQIIMLTGVRTQELRFARWEDIDFETKLWEIPAEVMKMKRPHIVP
                     LSEQVIMLFKQLEPISKHHPLVFIGRNDPRKPISKESINQVIELLGYKGRLTGHGFRH
                     TMSTILHEQGFNSAWIEMQLAHVDKNSIRGTYNHALYLDGRREMMQWYADYIDSLSSR
                     ES"
                     /product="Phage integrase"
                     /transl_table=11
     CDS             1878..1994
                     /db_xref="SEED:fig|6666666.351420.peg.2"
                     /translation="MKGLRKQYSFGAKTGLDTQNLNFYALRLYHHMFYRLRK"
                     /product="hypothetical protein"
                     /transl_table=11
     CDS             1991..3034
                     /db_xref="SEED:fig|6666666.351420.peg.3"
                     /translation="MNDRLCFEVHDNKGYFVFPDTWFGPLLGEFEEVLDAYDADEISE
                     TSYINKLRRLAQREPDFIDIHAHLAYAFLEQNAPRKALNAALKGLAAGNRIIPESFCG
                     EIIWMHPENRPYLRALYAAILANVHLQRHQDAVMLTDKILAYNPEDNQGARWLLGSEL
                     LRTGDHERAFSVLKEHADEFSPYWYELGLLHFLNGEHVKAATAFRHGFATNTYIAEML
                     CGNLHPFPLAVWHDFSGSLDTAEDYYATYSPLWGQYSEALLFVNWLYNHSSVLHERSE
                     IIKCAEMLIQEDDFEICESILRQQEHLWKRIDKTLSEEIVQKCRNMNGEYIWPWILPF
                     SAAGIKHSSIQHQ"
                     /product="ShiA homolog"
                     /transl_table=11
     CDS             complement(3257..3379)
                     /db_xref="SEED:fig|6666666.351420.peg.4"
                     /translation="MFITRLCTMSFPLFIAIILLITRSNQTNRKLRGGDYPLAG"
                     /product="hypothetical protein"
                     /transl_table=11
     CDS             complement(3385..4758)
                     /db_xref="SEED:fig|6666666.351420.peg.5"
                     /translation="MLLFLLLLLAHRNTLTSITALLFLFCCALYAPAGMTYGKINNSF
                     IVALLQTTTDEAAEFTGMIPVYHFLVSAAIQVFMVIFWRTHRRGHRNWLALLLFVLCS
                     INSWPLRMVKGTVVGTTDTLREMQRYKQLNQHGADNWKILPGVPLYDTIVIVTGESVR
                     RDYMSVYGYPVPTTPWLNTAPGLFIDGYTSAAASTVPSLSRTLIYDYEQNPDSGNNVV
                     ALAAKAGYSTWWISNQGKLGEHDTRISVIASDAEHTVFLKKGSFASRKTDDMLLLQET
                     ERALADKSSPKVIFLHMMGSHPNPCDRLHSWSNNYQERFPRKIACYLASISKLDNFLG
                     QLDGILRRHSRHFAMLYFSDHGLSVSDSANPVHHDGHVQGGYSVPLIITASDITSHQS
                     VSRKISARHFAGIFQWLTGIRTENIPPFNPLTDEDNELIMVFNGDKNVPTDSLESQPL
                     ILPGKGK"
                     /product="Dca"
                     /transl_table=11
     CDS             4769..4903
                     /db_xref="SEED:fig|6666666.351420.peg.6"
                     /translation="MAFFSVYPHAIVVMTETTKKNKNNKIRGVLPGQNSFLIFIGIYR
                     "
                     /product="FIG00641722: hypothetical protein"
                     /transl_table=11
     CDS             complement(5062..5808)
                     /db_xref="SEED:fig|6666666.351420.peg.7"
                     /db_xref="GO:0005215"
                     /db_xref="GO:0006810"
                     /translation="MKKVIVVSALAMAGVFSAQALADRGKTGFYVTGKAGASVVTQTD
                     QRFRQDFGDDVYKYKGGDKNDTVFGAGLAVGYDFYQHYNVPVRTEVEFYGRGAADSHY
                     TLDTWHSPMGDGGREDTQNRLSVNTLMVNTYYDFRNSSAFTPWVSVGLGYARIHHKAT
                     YTDTSWNKSGEVSDISALHYSGYDNNFAWSIGAGVRYDITPDIALDLSYRYLDAGKSS
                     LSYKDAEGDKYKSEADVKSHDIMFGVTYNF"
                     /product="Peptide transport periplasmic protein sapA (TC
                     3.A.1.5.5)"
                     /transl_table=11
     CDS             6055..6216
                     /db_xref="SEED:fig|6666666.351420.peg.8"
                     /translation="MDVTQCRPCIIHKAEYLDKRKLMLQWWVDFLDANRERAITPFDY
                     AKINRGNGE"
                     /product="prophage P4 integrase"
                     /transl_table=11
     CDS             6410..6763
                     /db_xref="SEED:fig|6666666.351420.peg.9"
                     /translation="MTSDKILKQAISNITIWRKGEQRAPHKPLLLLYVLSHYRQGHGR
                     LFNYASEIYEPLLDLLERYGPQRRDQRPDMPFWRLKGDGFWELHYAELCSTSGNTEHA
                     VHPSGVVHRNAVLTG"
                     /product="FIG01045390: hypothetical protein"
                     /transl_table=11
     CDS             7405..8361
                     /db_xref="SEED:fig|6666666.351420.peg.10"
                     /translation="MAVSIAEYLGQRTDVDQQIVPVAKGTQIQCPFMDRTCDKASKVK
                     NPTPPVCSVRKPDGTVWIVCEHRLCSTRQKKTVIVNGRKKQIENILVEHQRDILRKVA
                     KLIYQDPELQDSEIGVRREVNIPLPDSDNSYHADYVMRNFSGRGRVDEVLLEMQGGGE
                     TSSTGEITRHIAAWADLEFPTNEILRQPVAANTIETNAWRRQQEQFLVKGNVVDQTGG
                     KIVFAVGSLLYDYLHRRFRNANLRDLKAHNWTLCILAFKEDTSDEPRPGPIPLIIDDS
                     KTLFTNYSTFVRFLTDQGAPRPELFEGSFLRLDNSSVTIMPR"
                     /product="hypothetical protein"
                     /transl_table=11
     CDS             complement(8342..9271)
                     /db_xref="SEED:fig|6666666.351420.peg.11"
                     /translation="MKKKPLKQYKVSSFFAGIGGFDLGLEKAGMEVVFQCEINKFCQK
                     VLRKNWSKVPLHTDITRLNADEIPESNVWCGGFPCQDVSSANQGKRKGLEGARSGLFY
                     TYAKLIEERKPEWLIIENVPGLLNSHNGQDFKVVIDTLVEFGYGVSWRVLDAKYFGTP
                     QRRRRVYIVASLGDMRSARVLFEPGATRIVDKQGQGERANASGASATGLSKADIYSIQ
                     HASIGRKATAGPQAKGYRNDGETYTLDSRGSSDAVCAPDAAFRVRASTGISRELDSNR
                     FRAVGNAVAVPIVEWLGKRIVLVDQQVLNEALS"
                     /product="DNA-cytosine methyltransferase (EC 2.1.1.37)"
                     /EC_number="2.1.1.37"
                     /transl_table=11
     CDS             complement(9488..9616)
                     /db_xref="SEED:fig|6666666.351420.peg.12"
                     /translation="MSHQERKKVRAAYIHKVEHLKDAATDVAMVSGFSGCKSRERD"
                     /product="hypothetical protein"
                     /transl_table=11
     CDS             9845..10099
                     /db_xref="SEED:fig|6666666.351420.peg.13"
                     /translation="MRLIQPGKPTQNGFIESFNGRFRDECLNEHWFSDIVHARKVIND
                     WRQDYNECRPHSALNYQTPSELAALWRNGKCEGNQTDITN"
                     /product="Mobile element protein"
                     /transl_table=11
     CDS             10261..10587
                     /db_xref="SEED:fig|6666666.351420.peg.14"
                     /translation="MTKKTRFSPEVRQRAVRMVLESQGEYDSQWAAICSIAPKTGCTP
                     ETLRVWVRQYERDTGGGDGGLTTAERQRLKELERENRELRRSNNILRQASAYFAKAEF
                     DRLWKK"
                     /product="Mobile element protein"
                     /transl_table=11
     CDS             10587..11066
                     /db_xref="SEED:fig|6666666.351420.peg.15"
                     /translation="MALLDKLRGQYGVRPVCSELHIAPSTYYHCQQQRHHPDKRSAHA
                     QRDDWLKREIQRVYDENHQVYGVRKVWRQLLREGIRVARCTVARLMAVMGLAGVLRGK
                     KVRTTVSRKTVAAGDRVNRQCVAERPDQLWVADFTYGVPGVQGGHGCLNEPRVCLEY"
                     /product="Mobile element protein"
                     /transl_table=11
     CDS             11363..11476
                     /db_xref="SEED:fig|6666666.351420.peg.16"
                     /translation="MYAKHRGSSVYHACVADFCQLAASKDKECDGQPPQYA"
                     /product="Mobile element protein"
                     /transl_table=11
     CDS             11658..13181
                     /db_xref="SEED:fig|6666666.351420.peg.17"
                     /translation="MIISEMQRKLATWAATDPSLRIQRLLRLITQPEWLAEAARITLS
                     SKGAHTPGVDGVNKTMLQARLAVELQILRDELLSGHYQPLPARRVYIPKSNGKLRPLG
                     IPALRDRIVQRAMLMAMEPIWESDFHTLSYGFRPERSVHHAIRTVKLQLTDCGETRGR
                     WVIEGDLSSYFDTVHHRLLMKAVRRRISDARFMTLLWKTIKAGHIDVGLFRAASEGVP
                     QGGVISPLLSNIMLNEFDQYLHERYLSGKARKDRWYWNNSIQRGRSTAVRENWQWKPA
                     VAYCRYADDFVLIVKGTKAQAEAIREECRGVLEGSLKLRLNMDKTKITHVNDGFIFLG
                     HRIIRKRSRYGEMRVVSTIPQEKARNFAASLTALLSGNYSESKVDMAEQLNRKLKGWA
                     MFYQFVDFKAKVFSYIDRVVFWKLAHWLARKYRTGIASLMRWWCKSPKPGQSKTWVLF
                     GKTNHGKLSGEILYRLVGQGKKLFRWRLPEGNPYLRTETRNTYTSRFTEVAMAFASI"
                     /product="Retron-type RNA-directed DNA polymerase (EC
                     2.7.7.49)"
                     /EC_number="2.7.7.49"
                     /transl_table=11
     CDS             13277..13750
                     /db_xref="SEED:fig|6666666.351420.peg.18"
                     /translation="MGKRWAYLAVVLDLFARKPVGWAMSFSPDSRLTMKALEMAWETR
                     GKPGGVMFHSDQGSHYTSRQFRQLLWRYQIRQSMSRRGNCWDNSRMERFFRSLKNEWM
                     PVVGYVSFSEAAHAITDYIVGYYSALRPHEYNGGLPPNESENQYWKNSNSVASFC"
                     /product="Mobile element protein"
                     /transl_table=11
     CDS             complement(13833..14216)
                     /db_xref="SEED:fig|6666666.351420.peg.19"
                     /translation="MDIEITNPVNIKLDVIEFDEHVPSLKFSVSISVEKFGYKAEVNT
                     HFWIECQCFDKFVSCMNCGELAILKDMNDSFELILNPVAGVLNWSCMKEDINGGISLS
                     KGSEKLDDAAKQSILRAFNDYPKWW"
                     /product="hypothetical protein"
                     /transl_table=11
     CDS             complement(14217..14723)
                     /db_xref="SEED:fig|6666666.351420.peg.20"
                     /translation="MDKATAESYVETYDGMKTVAASMTPLLGAAAVSKIDSIVANYSK
                     ANQLSTGTVFDSIKATQPVHPGSVIPQSFEMSLPNGQKIWVHGNATEYMAEYAASKAV
                     THTPEAVRLASQVELSSFQAAVNTATKTNMPYGARITVDGWQLEIKPPRVDGELPTII
                     HARYLGSH"
                     /product="Putative large exoprotein involved in heme
                     utilization or adhesion of ShlA/HecA/FhaA family"
                     /transl_table=11
     CDS             complement(14716..14892)
                     /db_xref="SEED:fig|6666666.351420.peg.21"
                     /translation="MVNATLAVVQENSALAGAAMGELAVRAIAGMLYPGVKQSDLSEE
                     QKQTISTLATVRCG"
                     /product="hypothetical protein"
                     /transl_table=11
     CDS             complement(14927..15448)
                     /db_xref="SEED:fig|6666666.351420.peg.22"
                     /translation="MSHDAEKKIRLCIQCENEALKDSDFCAVCEEREFKKIRGWLYLP
                     AIGLVLTILANMISINFTIRFLMENIAQIGHAQKGILFFELFAFIGMFSYGIFVSSLF
                     FRKKRQLPHHYIALIGIGTIFVAVDLLLGHIYLDVPYVFDTVKPLVRNVFSACIWIPY
                     FIVSERVKRTFVK"
                     /product="Transglutaminase-like enzyme"
                     /transl_table=11
     CDS             complement(15463..15714)
                     /db_xref="SEED:fig|6666666.351420.peg.23"
                     /translation="MLNMIATETAANTAAAIAGATGNASKDTGNDNSLDTGGGCEGSR
                     EQCAVRDPSRDGTRGPGHMLNGDNTDENKQHDLQLFPYK"
                     /product="hypothetical protein"
                     /transl_table=11
     CDS             complement(15978..16454)
                     /db_xref="SEED:fig|6666666.351420.peg.24"
                     /translation="MWALGTGANAGIGYMVDSSVDPENAIIAGWVNVITMGQGWKGTV
                     GWNAAGGALGNWIDDKDPLSGALINGTGSGIGYGLGKGLSWGVNAGANWWKGGWDPKF
                     NSELRSVTEVQGDLGISKEMKPSNVPSSIGDIGGSITSEAGGKYTEYKMKQEGGGK"
                     /product="Putative large exoprotein involved in heme
                     utilization or adhesion of ShlA/HecA/FhaA family"
                     /transl_table=11
     CDS             complement(16876..17361)
                     /db_xref="SEED:fig|6666666.351420.peg.25"
                     /translation="MINVNSTAKDIEGLESYLANGYVEANSFNDPEDDALECLSNLLV
                     KDSRGGLSFCKKILNSNNIDGVFIKGSALNFLLLSEQWSYAFEYLTSNADNITLAELE
                     KALFYFYCAKNETDPYPVPEGLFKKLMKRYEELKNDPDAKFYHLHETYNDFSKAYPLN
                     N"
                     /product="hypothetical protein"
                     /transl_table=11
     CDS             complement(17358..27137)
                     /db_xref="SEED:fig|6666666.351420.peg.26"
                     /translation="MHQPPVHFTYRLLSYLVSAIIAGQPLLPAVGAVITPQNGAGMDK
                     AANGVPVVNIATPNGAGISHNRFTDYNVGKEGLILNNATGKLNPTQLGGLIQNNPNLK
                     AGGEAKGIINEVTGGNRSLLQGYTEVAGKAANVMVANPYGITCDGCGFINTPHATLTT
                     GRPVMNADGSLQALEVTEGSITINGAGLDGTRSDAVSIIARATEVNAALHAKDLTVTA
                     GANRVTADGRVRALKGEGDVPKVAVDTGALGGMYARRIHLTSTESGVGVNLGNLYARE
                     GDIILSSAGKLVLKNSLAGGNTTVTGTDVSLSGDNKAGGNLSVTGTTGLTLNQSRLVT
                     DKNLVLSSSGQIVQNGGELTAGQNAMLSAQHLNQTSGTVNAAENVTLTTTDDTTLKGR
                     SIAGKTLTVSSGSLNNGGTLVAGRDATVKTGTFSNTGTVQGNGLKVTATDLTSTGSIK
                     SGSTLDISARNATLSGDAGAKDSALVTVSGTLENRGRLVSDDVLTLSATQINNSGTLS
                     GAKELVASADTLTTTEKSVTHSDGNLMLNSASSTLAGETSAGGTVSVKGNSLKTTTTA
                     QTQGNSVSVDVQNAQLDGTQAARDILTLNASEKLTHSGKSSAPSLSLSAPELTSSGVL
                     VASALNTQSQTLTNSGLLQGEASLTVNTQRFDNQQNGTLYSAADLTLDIPDIRNSGLI
                     TGDNGLTLNTASLSNPGKITADTLNVRATTLDGDGLLQGAAALALAGDTLSQGSHGRW
                     LTAGDLSLRGKTLNTAGTTQGQNLTVQADNWANSGSVLATGNLTASATGQLTSTGDIM
                     SQGDTTLNAATMDNRGSLLSAGTLSLDGNSLDNSGTVQGNHVTIRQNGVTNSGTLTGI
                     AALTLAARMDMASPQPALMNNGGSLLTSGDLTITAGSITSSGHWQGKRVLITADSLAN
                     SGAIQAADSLTARLTGALVSTAGSKVTSNGEMALSALNLSNSGQWIAKNLTLKANSLT
                     SAGDITGVDSLTLTVNQTLNNHASGKLLSAGVLTLKADSVTNDGQFQGNATTITAGQL
                     TNGGHLQGETLTLAASGGVNNRSGGVLMSRNALNVSTATLSNQGTIQGGGGVFLNSTD
                     RLQNDGKILSGSNLTLTAQVLANTGSGLVQAATLLLDVVNTVNGGRVLATGSADVKGT
                     TLNNTGTLQGADLLVNYHTFSNSGTLLGTSGLGVKGSSLLQNATGRLYSAGNLLLDAQ
                     DFSGQGQVVATGDVTLKLIAALTNHGTLAAGKTLSVTSQNAITNGGVMQGDAMVLGAG
                     EAFTNNGTLTAGKGNSVFSAQRLFLNAPGSLQAGGDVSLNSRSDIIISGFTGTAGSLT
                     MNVAGTLLNSALIYAGNNLKLFTDRLHNQHGDILAGNSLWVQKDSSGTANSEIINRSG
                     NIETTRGDITMNTAHLLNSWDAISASHEVIPGSSHGVISPVPENNRWWGVVRHDGVEY
                     LAVYWGKGATVPDEYRIRTGDTDTVTVSASGHAARISGGADMHIRAGRLDNEASFILA
                     GGGMTLSGDTLNNQGWQEGTTGKETVWRLASGSLPKAWFTEPWYKVYRQVSPDATEAS
                     GTSPAGQYRAVISAAGDVSASFATDTGNTTVMPRAGGAGNTITVPSLNSLTPPTVSQG
                     VSGEALLNESGTGITGPVWNDALPDTLKDIPGALSLSGASVSSYPLPSGNNGYFVPST
                     DPDSPYLITVNPKLDGLGKVDSSLFAGLYDLLRMQPGQAPRETDPAYTDEKQFLGSSY
                     ILDRLGLKPEKDYRFLGDAAFDTRYVSNVILNQTGSRYINGTGSDLAQMKYLMDSAAA
                     QQKALGLTFGVSLTAGQVAQLTRSILWWESVTINGQTVMVPKLYLSPEDITLHNGSVI
                     SGNNVQLAGGNITNSGGSINAQNDLLLDSTGSIDNLNAGLINAGGALNLKAIGDIGNI
                     SSVISGKTVSLESATGNISNLTRTEQWAMNNGYNHFSGTDTGPLAAVRATDSLFMGAA
                     GDISITGAAVSAGDSVLLSAGNDLNMNAIQAGERRRYGGSGWYETHAVAPTVTAGNSL
                     MLSAGRDVNSQAAGITAENSMDIRAGRDVNMAAESTGAGDHDSTFSMKTVHDSVRQQG
                     TDMTSGGDITVTAGRDITSVATAVTAKGDIRVNAGHDIVLGTATESDYHYSESGETRN
                     RLLSHQTTRTITEDSVTREKGSLLSGNRVTVNAGDNLTVEGSDVVADRDVSLAAGNHV
                     DVLAATSTDTSWRFKETKKSGLMGTGGIGFTIGSSKTTHDRREAGTTQSQSASTIGST
                     AGNVSITAGKQAHISGSDVIANRDISITGDSVVVDPGHDRRTVDEKFEQKKSGLTVAL
                     SGTVGSAINNAVTSAQETKESSDSRLAALKGTQAVLSGVQAGVNHGLQQQSADPNNGI
                     GVSISLNHQQSKSETKYQHDIVSGSTLSAGNNVSVTATGKNKNHNNSGDILITGSQIK
                     SGNDTSLNAQNDILLAAAADTRQTTGKNSSKGGGVGVSFGGGTNGGGLSIFAGINGSE
                     GREKGNGTTWTETTVDAGKNVSLTSGHDTTLSGAQVSGEKVTADVGNNLTISSLQDSD
                     RYDSRQNSVAAGGSFTFGSMSGSGYASISQDKIKSNYDSVREQSGIYAGKDGFDVTVG
                     NHTQLNGAVIASTATDDKNSLSTGTLGWSAIHNQADYKASHTGISLSGGSGMSASQMV
                     ASNAIAGAANALTGMSGSSGHAEGTTSSAISGGNLIIRDQESQKQDIAGLSRDPENAN
                     GSIAPIFDREKEQKRLQEAQVISQVSGQMSNIVMTYGETEAMKAARKEHPGMSDAQLR
                     ETPEYREVMKGYGTGSTPQMVVQAITGVLGGLNAGNPGQVLAGGLNPAVAQLIKQATG
                     DNREANLMAHAVWGALAAQLGGNNAASGAAGAFSGELAARYIIDNYYGGRTDNLSEQE
                     RQQISMLATIASGIAGGLAGNSTSAAGTGAQAGRNSVENNYLSVSEKTELEIAKQKLK
                     NSKDPAEREKAQQKYDALLEKDISSDKAVITACSNGQAASAACAGERLKVIAAKGGYE
                     TGHYNNQVSDMYPDAYGQIVNLLNITSVDAQNQQQVKDAMVNYAMVQFGVDRATAQAY
                     VETYDGMKVVAASMAPVIGAAAASKIEVLAGKQRLSNSFEVSSLPDANGKNHITAVKG
                     DAKIPVDKIELYMRGKASGDLDSLQAEYNSLKDARISSQKEFAKDPNNAKRMEVLEKQ
                     IHNIERSQDMARVLEQAGIVNTASNNSMIMDKLLDSAQGATSANRKTSVVVSGPNGNV
                     RIYATWTILPDGTKRLSTVNTGTFK"
                     /product="Putative large exoprotein involved in heme
                     utilization or adhesion of ShlA/HecA/FhaA family"
                     /transl_table=11
     CDS             complement(27150..28916)
                     /db_xref="SEED:fig|6666666.351420.peg.27"
                     /translation="MQHRQDNLLANRNFLPGMVSGQCAFRLRTFSPVARHFSFLPCLC
                     ILSFSSPAAMLSPGDRSAIQQQQQQLLDENQRQRDALERSAPLTITPSPETSAGTEGP
                     CFTVSRIVVSGATRLTSAETDRLAAPWVNQCLNITGLTAVTDAVTDGYIRRGYITSRA
                     FLTEQDLSGGVLHITVMEGRLQQIRAEGADLPARTLKMVFPGMEGKVLNLRDIEQGME
                     QINRLRSEPVQIEISPGDREGWSVVTLTASPEWPVTGSVGIDNSGQKNTGTGQLNGVL
                     SFNNPLGLADNWFVSGGRSSDFSVSHDARNFAAGVSLPYGYTLVDYTYSWSDYLSTID
                     NRGWRWRSTGDLQTHRSGLSHVLFRNGDMKTALTGGLQHRIIHNYLDDVLLQGSSRKL
                     TSFSVGLNHTHKFQGGVGTLNPVFTRGMPWFGAESDHGKRGDLPVNQFRKWSVSASFQ
                     RPVTDSVWWLTSAYAQWSPDRLHGVEQLSLGGESSVRGFKEQYISGNNGGYLRNELSW
                     SLFSLPYVGTVRAVAALDGGWLHSDSDDPYSSGTLWGAAAGLSTTSDYVSGSFTAGLP
                     LVYPDWLAPDHLTVYWRVAVAF"
                     /product="Channel-forming transporter/cytolysins
                     activator of TpsB family"
                     /transl_table=11
     CDS             29041..29160
                     /db_xref="SEED:fig|6666666.351420.peg.28"
                     /translation="MIGVVFFGGEMENKHPYGKKDASCGVTIRDTTQVPVQVL"
                     /product="hypothetical protein"
                     /transl_table=11
     CDS             complement(29280..29513)
                     /db_xref="SEED:fig|6666666.351420.peg.29"
                     /translation="MARSDYDFINLSLGHELNEWLAERGYAGQADNRNRLAEVVTRKL
                     RDSFYVDVSWDALNVAYSEHPEWFSELASGDED"
                     /product="FIG00641476: hypothetical protein"
                     /transl_table=11
     CDS             complement(29610..30233)
                     /db_xref="SEED:fig|6666666.351420.peg.30"
                     /translation="MRTRIDYLADKYSFTERNESPRLRRQWQDVLEECRLTEAGPEER
                     LRIALLNVDYVTSFELPFRLLLTRTPQLIAALREEWGLSQKNVVFNDKRFGCVYSLKA
                     SLSGVPDTYRYHLSHRIRRVVGNENTSLPFQQIAREVKAPRERLKYALETRLQVTALD
                     GLFWFGSQRIAADILRLRKSGMPVVTTSVEASDNLTGTTRKIPAYHL"
                     /product="FIG00641990: hypothetical protein"
                     /transl_table=11
     CDS             complement(30322..30834)
                     /db_xref="SEED:fig|6666666.351420.peg.31"
                     /translation="MQISEALISEPGKIQRFVQQAVDHWPHLLAVHFTLDSAEGNIDE
                     GQIHAFCTAFYRQVQERITERNHMASPASPLVLRWLREQHGGATIRCLLLLSQTSICH
                     PRASVTVDEQCSQVVDLLQHSWQVISAGGQCRVERCFRVARGDTSGQYVALKTVALSL
                     GLPVVTTISW"
                     /product="FIG00641784: hypothetical protein"
                     /transl_table=11
     CDS             complement(31098..31334)
                     /db_xref="SEED:fig|6666666.351420.peg.32"
                     /translation="MLTSITGHDSVLLRVDDPLIDMNYITSFTGMTDKWFYKLISEGH
                     FPKPIKLGRSSRWYKSEVEQWMQQRIEESRGAAA"
                     /product="hypothetical protein"
                     /transl_table=11
     CDS             complement(31403..31975)
                     /db_xref="SEED:fig|6666666.351420.peg.33"
                     /translation="MNAIPYFDYSLAPFWPSYQSKVIGVLERALREQSGSRIRRILLR
                     LPWEYDNAFSSRKIWLGMDFIETVSALMNATPGRDLCWLLTRHPEKPEYHVVLCVRQE
                     YFDGPELDRLILDAWSNVLGFASPGEAKQYQKQITRNVVLDSRSPDCEERLKELIWAF
                     SDFARDRRGVHDPEARYLAGNPWYPVAGQL"
                     /product="FIG00639802: hypothetical protein"
                     /transl_table=11
     CDS             complement(32221..32787)
                     /db_xref="SEED:fig|6666666.351420.peg.34"
                     /translation="MPKSYTPNWFFTALLDNHINQMLARYSCLRALRMDFFYRKDTPD
                     FLQPDHRWLELQLRMLLEQVEQFENIVGFFWVIEWTADHGFHAHVVFWIDRQRVKKIY
                     PFAERIAECWQAITYNCGSAHRCTYQPHYAYNINIPVRHNDPESIDNIRGALHYLAKE
                     EQKDGLCAYGCNEVPERPAAGRPRKPHF"
                     /product="FIG01048891: hypothetical protein"
                     /transl_table=11
     CDS             34274..35626
                     /db_xref="SEED:fig|6666666.351420.peg.35"
                     /translation="MDSGFVDLDILLTRIRHAQSKTYFLDAVKAYKAGALRGALTSAW
                     VALVYDLIAKYRELSAMGDAAATAFLNTWDNATKSGDIPKLLQLEGGILEDATANAQV
                     VNRLARTHLDRLREDRHLCAHPAFSAEADLFEPSHELVRLHLVNAVEFVLSQEPLQGK
                     AIFELYDVDVQSPGFPTDSKRILDYVEQRYLTRVRAQNISNFGTILAKSLLKGVPEQW
                     ETLYHQIITSLVAVRDRASIAWPNVSLSIVRLIDNLEPRHRPRAIAFIAAFNEFWMQL
                     QEPTRTVLLETIENANPENITDYRILTGVTFVPFQASLQRLITGLTQQQLASAIIFNP
                     LAELWDKAIEYYAESGSWRGSEGNFISLVIPFSGRLSQQQFDQLLDAIISNTQNWDAA
                     ETPKLLLGMLRNSLPANLPTIDARARFYHHLDRHHCINRYGDVLTILQTDGWLPLPQK
                     "
                     /product="hypothetical protein"
                     /transl_table=11
     CDS             36228..36371
                     /db_xref="SEED:fig|6666666.351420.peg.36"
                     /translation="MVFVICFMDSFLHQVPFGSGYWYYDRHYSVRLVIWDIQRLIRSH
                     KPD"
                     /product="hypothetical protein"
                     /transl_table=11
     CDS             complement(36391..36531)
                     /db_xref="SEED:fig|6666666.351420.peg.37"
                     /translation="MKREFSSHETASIELCSTLFCLLDYWGIDRVMFSSGINNNLNSC
                     SE"
                     /product="hypothetical protein"
                     /transl_table=11
     CDS             complement(36691..37422)
                     /db_xref="SEED:fig|6666666.351420.peg.38"
                     /translation="MNQPIHNDYWLSRFESILNSALVQHRAVSLIRVDLRFPEYMPAT
                     IMDPDPDSAVISRFFESLKAKIQAYQRKKRCANQRVHATSLGYFWCREFGKMYGRKHY
                     HVILLLNKDTWCSLGDFTVSSSLATLIQEAWCSALRIEPWLGDGLVHFSRWTPSRKPT
                     SPAAPPSSDDTPLPSGCSDTRKASDKKSGGSAVLWVTRGDKEAVQKALERARYLVKNE
                     TKLHNGSGQRNYGCSRGPGRLLDGR"
                     /product="Intergenic-region protein"
                     /transl_table=11
     CDS             38092..38622
                     /db_xref="SEED:fig|6666666.351420.peg.39"
                     /translation="MKLTEESLNLVIDILNDLICEGKMLNDVERRSLLNAVMAITALK
                     ERSVVSVSSRKEQSKKEKKEREIDPRFPNAGVAWNEADESLLRDVLEDVPDDEIGKHL
                     FWLAEKLGRTPYSVACKVRQIKKLPAEWKDQFRKISDRIRSSGMSVSEYLQRQGLLSP
                     ESGEENNPVSHNNNVA"
                     /product="hypothetical protein"
                     /transl_table=11
     CDS             39310..39432
                     /db_xref="SEED:fig|6666666.351420.peg.40"
                     /translation="MEFSVLKTEQIYSGVIFLFTYSVQQKSRDNETVNHRNQRL"
                     /product="hypothetical protein"
                     /transl_table=11
     CDS             complement(39738..40961)
                     /db_xref="SEED:fig|6666666.351420.peg.41"
                     /translation="MAKNKGICRNKKCSNPVSEFDEANALRLCDDHYKLWKRNKENRR
                     VRNICRIISKYDKSLDREIFYGVRDAAKNKTGKRIIEDAKILHQCRASKQVRKSFHKG
                     VLRSREWLNTQELLSRKHISVTGELFKFYIKDIIRLYCYKFLYSREYLNENAYKKRYQ
                     SDIHPRKVNVPILQLEVAWINNNCRSSDSSTDIIILPRMIRRMVVFNYTKINKQLEKL
                     LGGIARKQTSERNKGGLYTRIKKESDFLSMDRFMVEIENIIRPERFPTSIYPVFSHSF
                     IERELPLLNLARSQYKRAISKKVANSIFYTLQKTNVALWLHLEMFALVAFIKLYTGKG
                     FEFIKNMCAFIDYNNGIIKSTHEELLGEIKHNIQVNLKVNPDNFPELINIYNSCFSKN
                     IFLYDINDGNFKWCS"
                     /product="FIG00639329: hypothetical protein"
                     /transl_table=11
     CDS             41062..41946
                     /db_xref="SEED:fig|6666666.351420.peg.42"
                     /translation="MPFSNSSLSAQVKSYLTFLPEEIRQKILEHLHGVIHYEPVIGIM
                     GKSGTGKSSLCNAIFQSRICATHPLNGCTRQAHRLTLQIGERRMTLVDLPGIGETPQH
                     DQEYRELYRQLLPELDLIIWILRADERAYAADIAMHQFLLNEGADPSRFLFVLSHADR
                     VFPAEEWNATEKCPSRHQELSLATVTVRVATLFPSSFPVLPVAAPAGWNLPALVSLMI
                     HALPPQATSAVYSHIRGENRSEQARKHAQQTFGDAIGKSFDDAVARFSFPAWMLQLLR
                     KARDRIIHLLITLWERLF"
                     /product="NgrB"
                     /transl_table=11
     CDS             41965..42120
                     /db_xref="SEED:fig|6666666.351420.peg.43"
                     /translation="MCRWINEHSSFYEIMLKKQIIKRIFFLLHFIPDYPDATHPFNIM
                     MHNNIMK"
                     /product="FIG00638087: hypothetical protein"
                     /transl_table=11
     CDS             42149..42829
                     /db_xref="SEED:fig|6666666.351420.peg.44"
                     /translation="MSDNRSRHDRLAVRLSLIISRLMAGESLSLKTLSDEFGVTERTL
                     QRDFHQRLVHLDLEYRNGRYSLRRQSSPGAIPEMLSFIQNTGIARILPLRNGRLITCL
                     TDNQEPSPCLIWLPAPDITATFPECFSQLILAIRQCIHISLMTERWYPSLEPCRLIYY
                     SGSWYLIALQKGKLQVFPLADIKSVSLTSERFERRGHIHSLVAEERFISALPHFSFIH
                     KLINTFNL"
                     /product="Puative intergenic transcriptional regulator"
                     /transl_table=11
     CDS             42977..43654
                     /db_xref="SEED:fig|6666666.351420.peg.45"
                     /translation="MNTRALFPLLFTVASFSASAGNWAVKNSWCQTMTEDGQALVMLK
                     NGTIGITGLMQGCPNGVQTLLGSRISINGNLIPTSQMCNQQTGFRAVEVEIGQAPEMV
                     KKAVHSIAERDVSVLQAFGVRMEFTRGDMLKVCPKFVTSLAGFSPKQTTTINKDSVLQ
                     AARQAYAREYDEETTETADFGSYEVKGNKVEFEVFNPEDRAYDKVTVTVGTDGNATGA
                     SVEFIGK"
                     /product="FIG00637880: hypothetical protein"
                     /transl_table=11
     CDS             43717..43893
                     /db_xref="SEED:fig|6666666.351420.peg.46"
                     /translation="MAVTTAYRNVLIEDDQGTNFRLVIRNAEGQLRWRCWNFEPDAGK
                     QLNSYLASEGILRQ"
                     /product="FIG074102: hypothetical protein"
                     /transl_table=11
     CDS             43983..44801
                     /db_xref="SEED:fig|6666666.351420.peg.47"
                     /translation="MRLASRFGHVNQIRRERPLTREELMYHVPSIFGEDRHTSRSERY
                     AYIPTITVLENLQREGFQPFFACQTRVRDQSRREYTKHMLRLRRAGQITGQHVPEIIL
                     LNSHDGSSSYQMLPGYFRAICTNGLVCGQSLGELRVPHRGNVVEKVIEGAYEVVGVFD
                     RIEEKRDAMQSLVLPPPARQALAQAALTYRYGDEHQPVTTADILTPRRREDYCKDLWS
                     TYQTIQENMLKGGISGRSARGKRIHTRAIHSIDTDIKLNRALWVMAETLLESLR"
                     /product="FIG00638146: hypothetical protein"
                     /transl_table=11
     CDS             complement(44781..44894)
                     /db_xref="SEED:fig|6666666.351420.peg.48"
                     /translation="MPLPVLSLHRLSSPGRRVILVPESRLQGQIASAQALQ"
                     /product="hypothetical protein"
                     /transl_table=11
     CDS             45067..45546
                     /db_xref="SEED:fig|6666666.351420.peg.49"
                     /translation="MKIVSQNTTALSSATALGNNQPQLVATPVPDEQRISFWPQHFGL
                     IPQWVTLEPRVFGWMDRLCEDYCGGIWNLYTLNNGGAFMAPEPDDDNDETWVLFNVMN
                     GNRAEMSPEAAGIAACLMTYSHHACRTECYAMTVHYYRLRDYALQHPECSAIMRIID"
                     /product="Antirestriction protein klcA"
                     /transl_table=11
     CDS             45561..46037
                     /db_xref="SEED:fig|6666666.351420.peg.50"
                     /db_xref="GO:0006281"
                     /translation="MQQISFLPGEMTPGERSLIQRALKTLDRHLHEPGVAFTSTHAAR
                     EWLILNMAGLEREEFRVLYLNNQNQLIAGETLFTGTINRTEVHPREVIKRALYHNAAA
                     VVLAHNHPSGEVTPSKADRLITERLVQALALVDIRVPDHLIIGGSQVFSFAEHGLL"
                     /product="DNA repair protein RadC"
                     /transl_table=11
     CDS             46124..46345
                     /db_xref="SEED:fig|6666666.351420.peg.51"
                     /translation="MKIITRGEAMRIHRQHPASRLFPFCTGKYRWHGSTDTYTGREVQ
                     DIPGVLAVFAERRKDSFGPYVRLMIVTLN"
                     /product="Uncharacterized protein YkfH"
                     /transl_table=11
     CDS             46425..46724
                     /db_xref="SEED:fig|6666666.351420.peg.52"
                     /translation="MSDTLPGTTLPDDNNDRTWWGLPCTVTPCFGARLVQEGNRLHYL
                     ADRAGIRGRFSDADSYHLDQAFPLLMKQLELMLTSGELNPCVPTSRDSALVPALS"
                     /product="YeeU protein (antitoxin to YeeV)"
                     /transl_table=11
     CDS             46834..47256
                     /db_xref="SEED:fig|6666666.351420.peg.53"
                     /translation="MKLALTLEADSVNVQALNMGRIVVDVDGIKLAELINKVAENGYS
                     LRVVDEHDATETPATSASPHQLPEDNTVIQSVMPLTTETALDILIAWLQDNIDCESEI
                     IFDNDEDKTDSAALLPCIEQAREDIRTLRQLQLLYQNR"
                     /product="FIG00640476: hypothetical protein"
                     /transl_table=11
     CDS             47341..48183
                     /db_xref="SEED:fig|6666666.351420.peg.54"
                     /translation="MSEITAPRPEVVNGHTDVICSTSIRHILAVQKSTLLQIDTLTRQ
                     LAEISAMTESIGGKTALDWAMKQDFRCGCWLMEKPETAMKAITRNLDREIWRDLMQRS
                     GMLSLMDAQARETWYRSLEYDNFPEISEANILSTFKQLHQNKDEVFERGVINVFRGLS
                     WNYKTNCPCKFGSKIIINNLVRWDRWGFHLITGQQADRLADLERMLHLFSGKPIPDNR
                     ENITIHLDDHIRSVQGKECYEDEMFIIRYFKKGSAHIRFRKPELVDRLNDIIAKHYPG
                     VLPS"
                     /product="hypothetical protein"
                     /transl_table=11
     tRNA            1..91
                     /db_xref="SEED:fig|6666666.351420.rna.1"
                     /product="tRNA-SeC(p)-TCA"
                     /transl_table=11
BASE COUNT    12548 a  12164 c  11246 g  12383 t
ORIGIN      
        1 ggaagatcgt cgtctccggt gaggcggctg gacttcaaat ccagttgggg ccgccagcgg
       61 tcccgggcag gttcgactcc tgtgatcttc cgccagttta cctcttctga actctcccaa
      121 tgtcaataaa tctcttctaa tccattgtat atcagtattt atttgtatcc tgaggtcaac
      181 ctacttcacc ccgtatcaag tttcttttgg gggtacttta gggggtgtta tttcctattg
      241 aaatacaagc acccccataa taggaaaaat gtgatacata acaacggctt ttaacaacat
      301 ctttgttata caaggggtgt attgggggta tcaggttagt tactggcaga aatccccctc
      361 aggaacatga attcatcaaa agccggagga tgtcatggca ttaaccgata tcaaagtgaa
      421 aaccgcaaaa cccaaagaca aaccctataa gcttgctgat ggcggcggta tgtatctact
      481 gattaacact aatggttcta aatactggcg catgaagtac cgctttgctg gtaaagaaaa
      541 gatgctttct attggcgtat accccgatgt aacgctagcc gatgctcgcg agaaacgcag
      601 tgaagccagg aaactcctcg ctgctggagg cgatccaggg gaggcaaaaa aggaagaaaa
      661 aatcgcgcag caaataagtc tgaaaaatac gttcgaggct attgctcgcg aatggcacca
      721 gtcaaaagcc gatcggtggt cattacgcta tcgtgatgaa atcattgata cctttgaaaa
      781 agacattttt ccctacattg gcaagcgccc tattgccgaa atcaaaccaa tggagttact
      841 ggaagcactg cgtaaaatgg aaaaacgtgg agctctggag aaaatgcgca aggtccgcca
      901 gcgctgtggt gaggtgttcc gctatgcaat tgttactggc cgggcagact ataacccagc
      961 ccccgatctt gccagtgctt tagctacacc gaaaaaagta cattttccct ttcttactgc
     1021 taatgaactt ccccacttcc tcaacgatct ggcgggttat accggaagta taatcactaa
     1081 gacagctact cagatcatta tgttaaccgg cgtacgaaca caagaactgc gttttgcacg
     1141 ctgggaagat atcgattttg agacaaaatt gtgggagatc ccggcagaag taatgaagat
     1201 gaagcgacct catattgtgc cgctctctga gcaggttatt atgctattta agcagcttga
     1261 accaatctca aaacatcatc ccctagtctt tatcggtaga aatgatcccc gcaaaccaat
     1321 tagtaaggaa agcattaatc aagtaattga attacttgga tataagggaa gactcacagg
     1381 gcacggtttc agacacacca tgagtacaat tctgcatgaa caaggcttta actccgcctg
     1441 gattgaaatg cagttagctc atgtggataa aaattccatc aggggtacct ataatcatgc
     1501 cctgtatctc gatggccgcc gtgaaatgat gcaatggtac gctgattaca ttgattcact
     1561 ctccagccgg gaaagttaag tcagaaatac ttttccctga tgttttcctc aattaagtat
     1621 tttatcctct ggcctacaag gctggaggat ttttgttatt atattatttt tttgcgtctt
     1681 caaacttatt acaaaaacat aattaaaaac aaattgacat ttttaaattg gcaattacaa
     1741 aatacagcct tgtagttatt tcgatacctt tagcaaagga aaagttgatt cagatataat
     1801 ttagcatttc aatcatctga catcattata aaaaatgaga ttcacataaa gataaaatta
     1861 ttgttctcaa ggaaagcatg aaggggcttc gtaagcaata ttcattcggt gccaagacag
     1921 gacttgatac acagaatctc aacttttatg ctctcagact atatcaccac atgttttaca
     1981 ggctcagaaa atgaacgata gattatgctt tgaagtgcac gataacaagg gttatttcgt
     2041 atttccggat acctggtttg gcccattgct gggggagttt gaagaagtgc ttgatgcata
     2101 cgacgctgat gaaatcagcg agacgagtta catcaacaaa ctccgacgcc ttgctcaacg
     2161 ggagccggac tttattgata tacacgctca tctggcatat gcatttctgg aacagaatgc
     2221 cccgcgtaag gcactgaacg ccgctcttaa aggactggcg gcaggtaatc gtatcatccc
     2281 ggaaagtttc tgtggtgaaa taatctggat gcatcccgaa aaccggcctt atctgcgcgc
     2341 gctttatgca gcaattctcg caaatgtgca cttacagcgc catcaggatg cggttatgct
     2401 cactgataaa atactggcat acaatcctga agataatcag ggggctcgct ggttgttggg
     2461 ttcagagctg ttacgcaccg gcgatcatga gcgagccttc agtgtactga aagagcatgc
     2521 tgatgaattt tcaccttact ggtatgaact cggtctcctg cattttctga acggggaaca
     2581 tgttaaggcc gccacagctt ttcgccatgg ctttgccaca aacacttaca tcgcagaaat
     2641 gctgtgcgga aatctgcatc catttccact tgctgtgtgg catgacttct ccggctctct
     2701 ggatacggca gaagattact atgcaacata ctcaccatta tggggacaat attcggaagc
     2761 attgctgttt gtaaactggc tctataacca ttcctccgtg ctgcatgaac gatcagaaat
     2821 cattaaatgc gccgaaatgc tgattcagga agatgatttc gaaatatgcg aaagtatttt
     2881 aagacagcag gagcacctgt ggaaaagaat tgacaagaca ctttctgagg aaattgtaca
     2941 gaaatgcaga aatatgaacg gtgaatatat ctggccctgg atattgccct tttccgcagc
     3001 agggataaaa cattcaagca tccagcatca gtagatattg cattagtgta actttaaaac
     3061 aagtaataat ttattatcca ataataacac tgtgttcctt ccccaggtga ttaccctggg
     3121 gttattttct gaaagtttcc tttgcaaaag gatagcgttg taaattactt taacgaatta
     3181 ctccatgaac tcattaaagt tctttcgtaa tactttatcg tcaaacacgt tatagctggc
     3241 atcaaaaacc acagatttat cctgccagcg ggtaatcacc tccccggagt tttcggttgg
     3301 tctggttact cctggttatt agcaagataa ttgctataaa cagtggaaaa ctcatcgtac
     3361 ataacctggt gatgaacatt actcttattt tcccttgccc ggaagaatca gaggctgtga
     3421 ctcaaggctg tctgtcggta cattcttgtc tccgttaaaa accataatga gttcattatc
     3481 ttcgtctgtc agcggattga atggcggtat attttcagta cgaatgccgg tcagccactg
     3541 aaaaatacct gcgaaatgac gggcactgat tttcctgctg acggactgat gagacgtgat
     3601 gtcactggcg gtaataatca ggggaacgct gtagcctccc tgcacatgac catcatgatg
     3661 aacaggatta gcactgtcgc tgaccgacag accatggtca gaaaagtaaa gcatggcaaa
     3721 atgacgggaa tgccggcgaa ggataccatc aagctgcccg agaaagttat ccagtttact
     3781 gatgctggcg aggtaacagg caatcttccg ggggaaccgc tcctggtaat tattcgacca
     3841 ggagtgaagc cggtcacacg ggttcggatg agaccccatc atgtgcagga atatcacctt
     3901 cggagaggat ttatccgcca gtgcacgttc tgtttcctgt aacaacaaca tgtcatccgt
     3961 tttacgggaa gcaaagctgc ctttcttgag gaaaacggta tgctccgcat cagaagcaat
     4021 aacagagatg cgtgtatcat gctcccccag ctttccctga ttggatatcc accatgtgct
     4081 gtatcctgct tttgctgcca gcgccaccac gttgttgccg gagtcagggt tctgctcata
     4141 gtcataaatc agtgtccggc tcagggaagg tacagtactg gctgctgccg atgtatagcc
     4201 gtcaataaat aaaccgggag ctgtattcag ccacggcgtg gttggcacgg gatagccata
     4261 taccgacata taatccctgc gcacactctc accagtgacg ataacaatcg tgtcatacaa
     4321 cggtacaccc ggcaggattt tccagttgtc agccccgtgc tgattcagtt gtttataacg
     4381 ctgcatttca cgcaatgtgt cagttgtccc cacaacagtt cctttaacca tccgcaacgg
     4441 ccagctgttt attgagcata atacgaacag cagcagtgcc agccagttac ggtgaccacg
     4501 gcggtgtgtt cgccagaaaa tcaccatgaa tacctgaatc gcggcactga ccagaaaatg
     4561 ataaacagga atcatcccgg taaactccgc tgcctcatca gttgtggtct gcaacaacgc
     4621 gacaataaaa ctgttgttga ttttaccgta cgtcataccg gcaggcgcat acagtgcaca
     4681 acagaacaga aataacagcg ctgtaatgga tgtgagggta tttctgtgtg caaggagcag
     4741 aagaaggaac agcagcaaca cattcccggt ggcattcttc tcagtgtatc cgcatgcaat
     4801 tgtggttatg acagaaacaa caaaaaagaa taaaaacaat aaaatccggg gtgtattgcc
     4861 cggacaaaac agttttctga tattcatcgg aatatatcgg taatattatt ataaagggaa
     4921 taagataata aaaaccataa atctcctgtg aaacaaataa ccctgcggta tattactgca
     4981 gggtatttct gtttagttgc agaagatata taaatatctt aattactgaa tatgtgtaat
     5041 tatcgctcag gagcagtgtc gtcagaagtt ataagtcaca ccaaacatga tgtcgtgact
     5101 tttaacgtca gcctctgatt tatatttatc cccttctgca tccttgtaag acagggagga
     5161 tttaccagca tccagatagc gatagctgag gtcaagagcg atatccgggg ttatgtcata
     5221 gcgaacaccg gccccaatgc tccatgcgaa attgttatca tatcccgagt aatgcaacgc
     5281 agaaatatcg ctcacctcac cagatttatt ccaggaggta tcagtatatg ttgccttatg
     5341 atgtatccgt gcataaccca gtccaacaga cacccatgga gtgaatgcac tgctgtttct
     5401 gaagtcataa tacgtattca ccatcagggt attcacactg agcctgttct gtgtgtcttc
     5461 ccgaccacca tcccccatcg gagaatgcca tgtatccagt gtataatggg agtctgcagc
     5521 tccgcggcca tagaattcca cttccgtgcg cacaggaaca ttgtaatgtt gataaaaatc
     5581 atagcccacc gcaaggcctg caccaaatac agtatcgttt ttatcaccgc ccttatactt
     5641 ataaacatca tccccaaagt cctgacggaa gcgctggtca gtctgagtca caaccgaagc
     5701 accagcttta ccggtcacat aaaagcctgt tttaccccta tcagccagag cctgggctga
     5761 aaatacgccc gccatagcaa gcgctgaaac aacaataacc tttttcattt caatcatctc
     5821 cgttggttct tacccgcacg ataaagaagg ttgcttattt taaaaccatg caaaagacag
     5881 agtaaaaaga gaaaattcga tcgaatcgat cgacaaaacc gatcatgcat gatgaagatt
     5941 tcttatcgaa gacatgaaaa tggtaaggaa tggtttaaga ggtaattgca acggcatgga
     6001 agtattgaga ccagaacagc acgagataaa gcggctgaac gtcagatgag ccacatggac
     6061 gtaactcagt gcaggccgtg tataatccat aaagcggaat atctggataa gcgtaagctg
     6121 atgttgcagt ggtgggtcga ttttctggat gccaatcggg aaagagcgat tacgccgttt
     6181 gactatgcga agatcaatcg gggtaatggc gagtgagttg aatgccgtta ctccttggct
     6241 gatgtttaaa tttaaaagac caaccagacc gcttaggact ggttggtcgc tgtatttcat
     6301 ctgccaggta cagagccgtc aggcaaaaag gatgtctgca ataatgcctt gaatatacat
     6361 atagttgcga gcatcatcgc aaacatatgc tcatgaattc ttcaacgcaa tgacctctga
     6421 caaaatccta aagcaagcga tatcaaatat caccatctgg cgcaaaggtg aacaacgtgc
     6481 gccacataag ccattattgc tgctgtacgt tctctcacac tatcggcagg gtcatggtcg
     6541 cctgtttaac tatgcttctg aaatctacga gcccctgttg gatctcctgg aacgttatgg
     6601 gccgcagcgc cgtgaccagc gcccggacat gccgttctgg cgtctgaagg gcgatggctt
     6661 ctgggaacta cattacgcgg aactgtgctc aaccagtggt aacactgagc acgcagttca
     6721 tccgtcaggc gtggtgcacc gtaacgctgt tttgaccggg taaaagccgc gaggacaacg
     6781 ctgtgcagga aatcgtccgc atccccataa cggtcaaaca tcgtggcgtt gacattgtgc
     6841 atctgtgcca gtaaaccgca atttaactcc tctttcccga tctccataca ttcgctgcca
     6901 gccaagctac tgcggaacgc cactgttatt gcctgattca gcagctattt ggtatccgcg
     6961 cgtagtccca gtgtcgtaag cggctcgcca gaactgagtg gtcagctcaa cttttcaggg
     7021 taacaggtcg cgcatcctga cgggagcaac ccgcaaaatg ccgccatacc atctctgata
     7081 cgctcatcag ggggagtatt gttctgacag cggcaggtcc acagggacaa aactgtaaat
     7141 cacttcttca taggaatgcc cttacgttgc tgatgaaggc atggctaaca ccacggtgta
     7201 ttaatcaacg gggagcaagt cagattggct tcactatctt gggaaataat gagtgcatcg
     7261 agagatgagc agcgtcaaga ctcggacttc cttcattttc atttaaaact tacacctaag
     7321 atatagaagt tctatgaatt aattgacata aattaccact cactatgatc atatcgtata
     7381 agattcttga ctgaggaatg agcaatggca gtgagtatcg cggaatattt aggtcaaaga
     7441 acagatgtag accaacagat tgttcccgtt gcaaaaggta cgcaaataca atgccctttt
     7501 atggatcgaa cctgtgacaa agcaagtaag gtcaaaaatc ctacacctcc tgtatgcagt
     7561 gtccgcaaac cagatggaac tgtttggata gtttgcgaac atcggctatg ttctactcgc
     7621 cagaaaaaga cagtcattgt aaatggtcgt aaaaaacaaa ttgaaaatat tttggttgaa
     7681 catcaaagag atatattacg gaaagtagca aaactcattt atcaggatcc tgaattacag
     7741 gattcagaaa ttggtgtaag aagagaagtc aatattcctt taccagattc tgataatagc
     7801 taccatgcag actatgtaat gagaaatttt tcgggtaggg gaagagttga tgaggtcctg
     7861 cttgagatgc aaggtggtgg agaaacaagt agcactggag aaattactcg acatatcgct
     7921 gcatgggctg atcttgagtt tcctactaat gaaattctaa gacaacctgt agcagcaaat
     7981 actatcgaaa caaacgcatg gagacgacag caagaacaat ttcttgtcaa agggaatgtt
     8041 gtcgatcaaa ccggagggaa aatcgttttt gctgtcggta gcttactcta tgactattta
     8101 cacagacgtt ttaggaatgc aaatctcaga gatctgaaag cccataactg gacattatgt
     8161 attttagctt tcaaggaaga tacatcggat gaaccacgtc cagggccgat cccgttaatc
     8221 attgatgact caaaaacact attcaccaat tattcaacat ttgtaagatt tctaacagat
     8281 cagggcgcac cacgccctga actattcgaa ggatcatttt tacgtttaga taatagttct
     8341 gttacgataa tgcctcgttg agcacctgct gatctacaag gacaattctt tttcctaacc
     8401 attcaacaat agggaccgcg acagcgttcc ctactgctct gaatcgatta gagtccagtt
     8461 ctcgggaaat ccctgtagac gctcgtactc ggaaggcagc atccggcgca catacagcat
     8521 ctgaacttcc tcttgagtca agagtgtagg tttctccatc gttcctgtat ccttttgctt
     8581 gaggtcctgc ggttgctttt cgtccaatac ttgcatgctg gatagaatag atatctgctt
     8641 ttgataggcc tgtagcagag gctccggaag catttgccct ctctccttgg ccctgtttat
     8701 caacgattct agttgctccg ggttcaaaaa ggactcgagc ggagcgcatg tctccaagac
     8761 ttgcgacaat gtacactctt cttctacgct ggggtgttcc aaagtatttt gcatccaata
     8821 ctctccacga aacgccatac ccgaattcga ccaacgtatc gatgacaact ttgaagtctt
     8881 gtccattgtg gctgttgagc agtccgggaa cattttcaat aataagccat tcaggctttc
     8941 tttcttcgat gagttttgca tatgtataaa ataagccgct tcgggcccct tctagacctt
     9001 tccgctttcc ttggttagct gacgacacat cctggcaagg aaaaccacca caccaaacgt
     9061 tgctctctgg gatctcatca gcattaagtc gtgtaatatc agtatgtagt ggaacttttg
     9121 accaattctt tctaagtact ttctggcaaa atttgttgat ttcgcattgg aaaacaactt
     9181 ccatccccgc tttctcaaga ccaagatcga atccaccaat ccctgcgaaa aacgaggata
     9241 ccttgtactg tttcagtggt ttctttttca tatcggcttt ttcatcactt tttgaaccaa
     9301 ggatcctaac ggaaaccagc cccgatggcc accttttttc taattaaagc cactttcttg
     9361 gtatccaggc attgattatg aaataaacta actgtaatta tatacagtat attttaaatg
     9421 ccaataaaag tgtacttctt tgcgaaaagc cttctaattt gactagactt tcgcatagtc
     9481 aaacgggcta atccctttct cgcgacttac atccagaaaa tccactcacc attgcaacat
     9541 cagtcgctgc atctttcaaa tgttccactt tatggatata agcagcccgt acttttttac
     9601 gttcctgatg actcatctga cgtccaacca ctgacgtcca accactcgcg ggactgacct
     9661 gctccctgtt gattaataca ccgcgatgtt agtaatgtct tcataagcta catgaggaca
     9721 tcccatgaag aagcgttttt ccgacgaaca gatcatcagt atcctcctcg aagctaaagc
     9781 cggggtttct gcccgtgagc tctgccgcgc attggatcaa tgagcctttg agcatagtgt
     9841 cgagttgcgt ttaatccagc cgggcaagcc aacgcagaac ggatttattg agagctttaa
     9901 cggacgattt cgcgatgaat gcctgaatga gcactggttc agcgatatcg ttcacgctag
     9961 gaaagtgatt aatgactggc ggcaggatta taacgagtgt cggccacatt cagcactgaa
    10021 ttatcagacg ccatcagagc ttgcagcact atggcgaaat ggaaaatgtg aaggtaacca
    10081 aaccgacatt actaactgat aattgtatct aatactgggg gcaggtcagg attgtcaacg
    10141 acggatgaaa agtggttctt ccgcaacttg ggtggaagaa aatggatgaa actttctggt
    10201 gaacagtgaa ccgccccgga aatcctggag actaaacttc ctgagaaaga ggtaaacagg
    10261 atgactaaaa aaacacgttt ttcccccgaa gtccgtcaac gggcagttcg tatggttctg
    10321 gaaagtcagg gcgaatatga ctcacaatgg gcggcaattt gttccattgc tccaaagact
    10381 ggctgtacgc cggagactct gcgtgtctgg gttcgccagt atgagcggga taccggaggc
    10441 ggtgatggtg ggcttaccac cgctgaacgt cagcgtctga aagagctgga acgtgaaaat
    10501 cgtgaactgc gccgcagtaa caatatcctt cgccaggctt ccgcttattt tgcgaaggcg
    10561 gagttcgacc gcctctggaa aaagtgatgg cactgctgga taagctgcgt gggcagtacg
    10621 gggtcagacc ggtatgcagt gaactgcata ttgccccgtc aacgtattac cactgtcagc
    10681 aacagcgaca tcatcctgat aaacgcagtg cacatgcaca gcgcgatgac tggctgaaga
    10741 gagagataca gcgcgtatac gatgaaaatc atcaggtgta cggtgtgcgt aaagtctggc
    10801 gtcagttgtt acgggaagga atcagggtgg ccagatgtac agtggcgcgc ctcatggcgg
    10861 ttatgggact tgccggtgtt ctccggggta aaaaggtccg cactaccgtc agccggaaaa
    10921 ccgttgccgc aggtgaccgc gtaaaccgtc agtgcgtggc agaacgtcct gaccagctgt
    10981 gggtggctga ttttacttac ggtgtgcccg gagttcaggg cgggcatgga tgcttaaatg
    11041 aaccgcgagt ctgtctggaa tattgaaccg gtaactcacg atgagaaacc caacaatccc
    11101 accgggtgtg acggtggaga acctgagcgg cagtgacctg cggcatgccc gcagggtgat
    11161 gtaacccgct gacaacgggg attgaggcga gatcactaag ccgagatgat cctcaaggtt
    11221 aagtactgaa aggctgaaga acatgaaccc gttaatccgc ctctgtgggt tgaaaacgtc
    11281 accacggcct acgtgatctg acaggccgtg caggaggaac tggcagtgat acgtaagcac
    11341 tgccggtcga aggtgttttg acatgtatgc gaaacaccgg ggcagcagcg tctatcacgc
    11401 ttgcgttgct gacttctgcc aacttgcggc aagcaaggat aaagagtgcg acgggcagcc
    11461 tcctcagtat gcctgagtcc aggcaggtaa accggggaag gtcagcgacg gatgttaagg
    11521 gggcatggct ccgatgacgc gctggctggc ggagcttccg tagtagtccg cgatggggaa
    11581 agcccattac atggcgaagg gaagcagttt gaatgtgttt gcgacgtgaa ttaactgacc
    11641 taacgaggtg aagacctttg ataatcagcg aaatgcaacg caagcttgcc acatgggcag
    11701 ccaccgatcc gtccctacgg attcaacggc tgctgcgtct gataacacaa ccagaatggc
    11761 tggctgaagc ggcgcggatc acgctttcat caaagggggc ccataccccc ggcgttgatg
    11821 gcgtgaacaa aacaatgcta caggccagac tggctgttga gctgcaaatc ctcagggatg
    11881 aattactctc aggccactac cagcccttgc ccgccagacg ggtttacatc cctaaaagca
    11941 acggcaaact gcgaccactg ggtatccccg cgttgcggga tcgtattgtt cagcgggcca
    12001 tgctgatggc gatggagccg atatgggaga gtgattttca tacgctctca tatggcttcc
    12061 ggcctgagcg cagtgtccac cacgcgatcc gcacggtgaa attacagctc acagactgtg
    12121 gtgaaacccg gggacgctgg gtgattgaag gcgacctgtc cagttacttc gacaccgtac
    12181 atcatcgact gctgatgaag gctgtacgcc gcaggatcag tgacgcacgt ttcatgactc
    12241 tgctgtggaa aaccatcaag gcgggacata tcgatgtcgg tctctttcgg gcggccagtg
    12301 aaggtgtgcc acagggcggt gttatatcgc cgctattatc gaacatcatg ctgaatgagt
    12361 tcgatcaata cctgcatgag cgctacctga gcgggaaagc cagaaaagat cggtggtact
    12421 ggaataacag tatccaacgg ggccgaagta cggcggtcag agaaaactgg cagtggaaac
    12481 ccgcggtggc gtactgccgc tatgccgatg attttgtcct catcgtcaaa ggcaccaaag
    12541 cacaggcgga agccatcagg gaggagtgtc ggggtgtgct cgaaggcagt ctgaaactca
    12601 ggctgaacat ggataagact aaaatcaccc atgttaatga cggctttatc tttctggggc
    12661 acaggatcat tcgcaaacgc agtcgttatg gcgagatgcg agtggtctca acgatcccgc
    12721 aggagaaagc cagaaacttc gccgcatcgc tgacagcact gttatcaggc aactacagtg
    12781 aaagcaaagt cgatatggct gaacaactca accgaaaact gaaaggctgg gccatgttct
    12841 atcagttcgt tgattttaag gccaaagtct tcagttatat cgaccgtgtc gtgttctgga
    12901 agctggctca ctggctggcc cgcaaatacc gtacaggtat cgcttccctg atgaggtggt
    12961 ggtgtaaatc accgaaaccg ggtcagagca aaacgtgggt tttatttggt aaaaccaatc
    13021 acggcaagct cagcggcgaa atactgtacc ggttggtggg gcaaggcaag aagctgttcc
    13081 gctggcggct acccgaaggt aatccctatc tgaggacgga gaccagaaac acgtatacat
    13141 cgcgctttac agaagtggca atggcgttcg ccagcattta aatggagagc cggatgcgct
    13201 gaaaggtgca cgtccggttc ggggaggaga ggcagggaaa tagtccgact acgccctgcc
    13261 tcttactcta ctctggatgg gtaagcgctg ggcgtacctc gccgttgttc tcgacctgtt
    13321 cgcaagaaaa ccagtgggct gggccatgtc gttctcgccg gacagcaggc tcaccatgaa
    13381 agcgctggaa atggcgtggg aaacccgtgg taagcccggc ggggtgatgt tccacagcga
    13441 tcagggcagt cattatacga gcaggcagtt ccggcagtta ttgtggcgat accagatcag
    13501 gcagagtatg agccggcgcg gaaactgctg ggataacagc cgaatggaac gcttcttcag
    13561 gagtctgaag aacgaatgga tgccggtggt gggttacgta agcttcagcg aggcagctca
    13621 cgccataacg gactatatcg ttggatatta cagcgcacta agaccgcacg aatataacgg
    13681 tggattaccc ccaaacgaat cggaaaatca atactggaaa aactctaact cggtggccag
    13741 tttttgttga ccacttcata cggcggtccg tttacgctta cggtaaagat aagcgatagg
    13801 ctcccagcgc taggaccggg agctctgcat agctaccacc atttaggata gtcgttaaaa
    13861 gcacgtaata ttgattgctt ggcagcatca tcaagctttt cacttccttt tgaaagggag
    13921 ataccaccat tgatatcttc cttcatacat gaccaattca gcacaccagc aactggattt
    13981 aaaattaact caaaactatc gttcatatcc ttgaggatgg caagttcgcc acaattcata
    14041 cagctaacaa acttgtcaaa gcactggcat tctatccaga agtgagtatt aacctcagcc
    14101 ttataaccaa acttctcaac tgaaattgag acgctaaact ttaaggaagg aacatgctca
    14161 tcaaactcaa taacgtccaa ctttatattt acaggattag taatttctat atccatttaa
    14221 tgagatccta aataccgtgc atgaattatt gtcggcaatt ctccatcaac acgaggcggc
    14281 ttaatttcta attgccagcc atcaaccgta attcgcgctc catatggcat attagtttta
    14341 gttgctgtgt tcacagcagc ctgaaaacta ctcaattcca cttggctagc aagacgcaca
    14401 gcttcaggcg tatgtgtcac tgcttttgat gccgcatatt cagccatata ttctgtagca
    14461 ttaccatgta cccatatttt ttgtccattt ggtaaagaca tttcaaatga ttgaggaatt
    14521 acagatcctg gatgcacagg ctgtgttgcc ttgattgagt cgaaaacggt tcctgtcgat
    14581 aactgattgg cttttgaata attagcaaca atagaatcga tcttactgac ggcggcggcc
    14641 cccaacaaag gcgtcattga tgccgctaca gtcttcatcc cgtcataggt ttcaacgtag
    14701 ctttcagccg tcgctttatc cacaccgaac ggttgccagc gtacttatcg tctgcttctg
    14761 ctcttcactg aggtctgact gtttcacgcc cggatacagc attccggcaa tcgctctgac
    14821 tgccagttct cccattgctg caccggcaag ggcgctattt tcctgtacca ccgctagcgt
    14881 agcattcacc actgcatgag ttcatgtgag acatctgaca gacaaattat ttcacaaatg
    14941 tccgcttaac gcgctcagat acaatgaaat aggggatcca aatacaggca ctaaacacgt
    15001 tacgtaccaa tggttttacc gtatcaaaaa cataaggcac gtctaaatag atgtggccca
    15061 gcagtaaatc gacagcaaca aatatcgttc ctatcccaat aagtgcaata tagtgatgcg
    15121 gcaattgacg ctttttacga aaaaacaagc tactaacgaa aattccataa gaaaacatac
    15181 caatgaaagc aaagagttca aaaaagagga tccctttttg tgcgtgaccg atctgcgcaa
    15241 tattttccat taagaatcgt atagtgaaat taatagagat catattggcg agaattgtta
    15301 aaaccagtcc tattgctggc aagtatagcc aaccacgaat ttttttaaat tcgcgttctt
    15361 cacaaacagc gcaaaagtca ctgtccttca gtgcttcatt ctcacattga atacaaagtc
    15421 ttattttctt ctctgcatca tggctcatct gataatcacc tattatttat acgggaaaag
    15481 ttgaagatca tgctgtttat tttcgtctgt attgtcacca ttcagcatat gacccggtcc
    15541 ccgggtacca tcgcgactcg gatcacgtac agcacactgt tcccgtgaac cttcacaacc
    15601 accaccggta tccaagctat tatcattccc ggtatcctta ctggcattac ctgtagcacc
    15661 ggctattgct gctgccgtat tagctgctgt ttcagtggct atcatattca gcatattgtt
    15721 tccagcaact atcttaagtt ccaattaatc atttctttag caagttggca atccataaca
    15781 ttaaacctgt aaagctacca atgtatatac ctatcttacc taaaaataaa ataatgttcg
    15841 atgaaaaaga cactggtatt cctttataaa aaaagaaaaa aaattccccg catacatata
    15901 aaaccgcccc tgttagaaaa attgaaacca tgctgaatac aataaaaaaa acagaggaag
    15961 aatgaatttt agagctttca tttgccacca ccttcctgct tcattttgta ctctgtatac
    16021 ttacctccgg cttctgaagt gatactacca ccaatgtcac caattgagct ggggacattg
    16081 cttggtttca tttcttttga gattcccaaa tctccttgga cttcagtaac acttctcaac
    16141 tcagaattaa acttcggatc ccaaccacct ttccaccagt ttgcccctgc attaacaccc
    16201 catgaaagtc ctttaccaag gccatagcca atacccgaac cggtaccatt gataagtgca
    16261 cctgacaatg gatctttgtc gtcaatccag ttacccagtg cccctccggc agcattccat
    16321 ccaacggttc ctttccagcc ctgccccatg gtgattacat tgacccatcc tgcaatgatt
    16381 gcattttcag gatcaactga actatctacc atgtaaccaa ttcctgcatt tgcacctgtg
    16441 ccaagagccc acatggcctg agcaccgcca ggtaagaaag ctacactacc agtggccaac
    16501 gctccggcat acgctttatt gactgcttct cctcgcttac aggcttcacc ggaaggatta
    16561 tcactacagg agagaacatc agcgccatgc tctctggctt tttccgtctg gagccattca
    16621 ctgccaccca gcaggttatt ctcaacaaca actctttccg ccgcaggttg ctgtgataaa
    16681 aaaagttttc cctgtgcttt cagcgcgtta aaaccgcttt gtcctgctat aattccggcg
    16741 caacaacttt ttgccctgac gcgccctttc agccagttac accatttccc ccaaatctgt
    16801 taaagaatag ctcccaacac actatgacca tcatccttcc atgcagtcat agacaatatt
    16861 ccatggcgat agcttctaat tattcagagg ataagctttt gaaaaatcat tgtacgtttc
    16921 atgaagatga taaaattttg catcagggtc atttttcagt tcttcatatc ttttcatcag
    16981 ttttttgaat aacccctctg gtacaggata aggatctgtc tcattttttg cacagtaaaa
    17041 atagaaaagc gccttttcaa gctctgcaag agttatatta tccgcattgc ttgtcaaata
    17101 ctcaaaggcg taagaccact gttctgacaa taataagaaa ttcagcgccg aacctttaat
    17161 aaaaacacca tcaatgttat ttgaattaag tattttttta caaaatgaca gcccccccct
    17221 cgaatcttta actaataaat tactgagaca ctctaacgca tcatcctctg ggtcgttaaa
    17281 agagttagcc tctacatagc cattagccag gtaactttct aaaccttcaa tatcctttgc
    17341 ggtactattc acatttatca tttgaatgtc cccgtattaa cagttgaaag tcttttcgtg
    17401 ccatcaggta atattgtcca tgtagcataa atccttacgt taccgttagg ccctgataca
    17461 acaacagatg tttttctatt tgcagatgta gccccctgag ctgagtccaa taacttatcc
    17521 attatcatgc tgttattact ggcagtattc actatacctg cttgttctaa tacacgagcc
    17581 atatcttgag aacgctcaat attatggatt tgtttttcta atacttccat ccttttagca
    17641 ttgtttggat cttttgcaaa ttctttttgg ctgctaatcc ttgcatcttt taaagaatta
    17701 tattctgctt gcaaagaatc aaggtcacca gaagctttac cacgcatata tagttcaatc
    17761 ttatcgacag gtattttagc atcacctttt acagccgtga tgtgattttt cccatttgca
    17821 tctggaagtg agctaacctc gaaactatta gacaagcgtt gtttaccagc cagaacttct
    17881 atcttactgg ccgccgcagc acctattact ggtgccatcg aagcagctac aactttcatt
    17941 ccatcataag tttcaacgta tgcctgtgcc gtcgccctat cgaccccaaa ctgcaccatg
    18001 gcatagttca ccatcgcatc cttcacctgt tgttgatttt gtgcatcaac actggtgata
    18061 ttcagcaggt ttactatctg cccgtaagca tccggataca tatcgctgac ttggttattg
    18121 tagtgtccgg tttcataacc tcctttagct gcaataacct tcagtctttc accggcacaa
    18181 gctgcgctgg ctgcctgtcc gttactgcac gcagtgatta ctgccttatc actgctgata
    18241 tctttttcaa gcaatgcatc atatttctgc tgtgcctttt cacgctctgc cggatcttta
    18301 ctgtttttaa gcttctgttt tgctatctca agctctgtct tttcagacac gctaagataa
    18361 ttattctcaa ccgagttcct gcctgcctgt gcccccgtac cggcagcact tgtactgttg
    18421 cctgcaagtc cccccgcaat acctgaagca atggtggcca gcatgctgat ttgctgacgt
    18481 tcctgttcac tcaggttatc ggtacgacca ccgtagtagt tatcaatgat ataccgggct
    18541 gcaagttcac cgctgaatgc ccccgcagca ccggaagccg cattgtttcc gcccagttgt
    18601 gcggcaagtg ctccccagac tgcgtgagcc atcaggtttg cttcccggtt atcgccggtg
    18661 gcctgtttta taagctgtgc cactgccgga ttcagaccgc cagccagtac ctgccccgga
    18721 ttccctgcat tcagtccgcc cagcacgccc gtgatggcct gtaccaccat ctgcggcgta
    18781 ctgcccgtac cgtagccttt catgacctct ctgtattccg gagtctcccg caactgtgca
    18841 tcgctcatgc caggatgctc tttcctggct gctttcatcg cttcagtttc gccatacgtc
    18901 atgacgatgt tactcatctg accgctaacc tggctgataa cctgcgcttc ctgcagacgc
    18961 ttctgctctt tctccctgtc aaatatcggt gcaatgctgc cgttggcatt ttccgggtcc
    19021 cggctgagcc cggcaatatc ctgcttctga ctctcctgat cacggataat gagatttccg
    19081 ccgctgatgg cggatgacgt ggtaccttca gcatgtccac tgctgccgga cataccggta
    19141 agtgcgttcg ccgcaccggc tattgcattt gaggccacca tctggctggc tgacatccct
    19201 gagccacccg ataaactgat tccggtatgg ctggctttat agtctgcctg gttatggata
    19261 gccgaccagc ccagcgtgcc ggtactgagg ctgtttttgt catccgttgc cgtggacgca
    19321 attaccgcac cattgagctg agtgtgattc cccacagtga catcaaaccc gtcttttccg
    19381 gcgtagatac cactctgttc ccggacagaa tcataattgc ttttaatttt gtcctgactg
    19441 atgctggcat agccgctgcc ggacattgag ccaaacgtga agcttccacc tgcggccacg
    19501 ctgttctgtc tgctgtcgta acggtcactg tcctgaaggc tcgaaatggt caggttgttg
    19561 ccgacatctg cagtgacttt ctcgccactg acctgagccc ccgacagggt ggtatcatgt
    19621 ccgcttgtga gggagacatt tttacccgca tccaccgtgg tttcggtcca ggtggtaccg
    19681 ttgcctttct ccctgccctc tgaaccattg ataccggcga agatactgag gcctccgcca
    19741 ttggttccac caccaaagct gacgcccacg ccgccacctt tgctgctgtt cttcccggtg
    19801 gtctgtcggg tgtcagcggc ggcagccagc agaatatcgt tctgtgcatt caggctggtg
    19861 tcattgccgg acttaatctg gctcccggta atgagaatat cgccgctgtt gttatggttc
    19921 ttatttttcc ccgtggcagt gacggagaca ttgttaccgg cgctgagggt tgagccggag
    19981 acgatatcgt gctgatattt cgtctcagac ttcgactgct gatggttgag cgaaatgctc
    20041 acgccaatac cattattcgg gtcagcactc tgttgctgca gtccgtggtt aacaccggcc
    20101 tgtacaccgg acagaaccgc ctgtgttcct ttcagtgccg ccagacggct gtcactgctc
    20161 tccttcgtct cctgtgcact ggtaaccgca ttattgatgg cactgcccac cgtgccggaa
    20221 agggcaaccg tcagcccgct tttcttctgc tcaaattttt cgtccacagt acgacggtca
    20281 tgccccgggt caaccaccac actgtcaccg gtaatgctga tatcccggtt cgcaatcaca
    20341 tccgaaccgc tgatatgagc ctgtttgccc gcggtaatac tgacattacc ggcagtggag
    20401 ccgatggtac tggcactctg actctgcgtt gtcccggcct cgcggcggtc gtgcgttgtc
    20461 ttactgctgc caatggtaaa accaataccg ccggtaccca tcagaccgga tttcttcgtt
    20521 tccttaaagc gccaggacgt atctgtactg gtggcagcaa gaacatcgac atggttaccc
    20581 gccgccagtg acacatcccg gtcagccacc acatccgaac cctctaccgt caggttatca
    20641 ccggcgttaa cggtcacgcg gttccccgac agcagggagc ccttctcacg ggtgacgctg
    20701 tcttccgtga tggtccgggt ggtctgatgg ctgaggagac ggttacgggt ttcccctgat
    20761 tcactgtagt gataatcact ttccgtggca gtacccagta cgatgtcatg accggcattc
    20821 acacggatat cgccctttgc cgttacagcg gtcgcaactg aggtgatatc ccgtccggca
    20881 gtaaccgtaa tgtcaccgcc actggtcatg tctgttccct gctgccggac cgaatcatga
    20941 accgtcttca tgctgaaagt gctgtcgtgg tcacctgcgc ctgtggactc cgcagccatg
    21001 ttcacatccc gtccggcgcg gatatccata ctgttttcag ccgtaatacc ggcagcctgg
    21061 ctgttcacat cacgaccggc ggaaagcatc agactgttcc cggcagtgac cgtgggggcc
    21121 acggcatgag tttcatacca cccggacccg ccatagcgac gacgttcgcc ggcctgtatc
    21181 gcgttcatgt tcaggtcatt accggcggac agtaacacgc tgtcaccggc agaaacagcg
    21241 gcaccggtga tactgatatc cccggctgcg cccataaaca gtgagtccgt tgccctgaca
    21301 gcagccagcg gaccggtatc cgttccgctg aaatggttat atccgttgtt catcgcccac
    21361 tgttctgtcc gggtgaggtt actgatgttt ccggtggcgc tttccaggga tacggtttta
    21421 ccgctgatga ctgagctgat attgccgata tccccgatgg ccttcaggtt cagtgcacca
    21481 ccggcgttta tcagtccggc attcaggttg tcgatactgc ctgtgctgtc gagcaggagg
    21541 tcattctgtg cgttgatgct gccgccgctg ttggtaatat tgccacccgc aagctgcacg
    21601 ttgttcccgc tgataacgct gccattatga agggtgatat cttccggaga cagatacagt
    21661 ttcggaacca tgactgtctg tccgttgatg gtgacggact cccaccacag tatgcttctg
    21721 gtcagttgtg caacctgccc ggcggtcagc gacacaccaa aggtcagtcc gagcgctttc
    21781 tgttgtgctg ccgcgctgtc catcaggtat ttcatctgcg ccaggtcaga gcctgtgccg
    21841 ttgatataac gtgagcccgt ctggttcagt atgacgttac tgacataccg ggtatcaaaa
    21901 gccgcatccc ccagaaagcg gtaatctttt tccggtttca ggccaagacg gtcaagaatg
    21961 tacgacgagc ccagaaactg tttttcatcg gtatatgccg ggtctgtttc tcgtggtgcc
    22021 tgtccgggtt gcatcctgag caggtcatac agtccggcaa acagactgct gtccaccttt
    22081 ccgagaccat ccagtttcgg gttcaccgta atcagatacg gactgtccgg gtccgtggac
    22141 gggacaaaat aaccattgtt accggatggc aggggatagc tgcttacact tgccccggac
    22201 agcgacagcg cacccgggat atccttcagc gtatccggca gcgcgtcatt ccatacaggg
    22261 ccggttatcc cggtaccgct ttcattcagc agggcttcac cgctcacccc ctgactgacc
    22321 gtcggtggtg tcagggagtt cagcgaaggc accgttatcg tgttacctgc accacctgcc
    22381 cggggcatga cagtggtatt accggtgtca gtggcaaagc tggcagacac atcaccggca
    22441 gcgctgataa ccgcacggta ctgacctgcc ggagaggtgc cactggcttc tgtcgcatcc
    22501 ggcgagacct ggcgatagac cttataccat ggctcagtaa accacgcttt ggggagtgag
    22561 cctgaggcaa gccgccagac cgtttccttt ccggtggtcc cctcctgcca gccctgattg
    22621 ttcagtgtgt cgccactcag ggtcataccg ccaccggcga gaataaacga tgcctcatta
    22681 tccagtcgtc ctgcacggat atgcatatca gcgccgccgg atatccgggc tgcatgaccg
    22741 gaggcactga ctgtcaccgt atccgtatcg cctgtacgga tacggtattc atcaggtacc
    22801 gtggcaccct taccccagta cacggccaga tattccacac catcatgccg gacaacaccc
    22861 caccaccggt tattttccgg aaccggtgaa atcaccccgt gactgcttcc aggaatgacc
    22921 tcatggctgg ccgaaatggc atcccaggaa ttcagcagat gcgccgtatt catggtgata
    22981 tcgccacgtg tggtttcaat attaccggaa cggttaatga tttcgctgtt tgccgtaccg
    23041 ctgctgtcct tctgtaccca cagactgttg ccggccagga tatcaccatg ctggttatgc
    23101 agacggtctg taaacagctt caggttattc cccgcataaa tcagcgcact gttcagcagg
    23161 gtaccggcca cattcattgt cagactgcct gccgtgccgg taaaaccact gatgatgata
    23221 tcactccggc tgttcagact cacatcgcca ccggcctgaa gtgaacccgg tgcgttaagg
    23281 aaaagacgct gtgcgctgaa aacactgttg cctttaccgg cagtcagcgt tccattgttg
    23341 gtgaatgcct ctccggcacc gagcaccatg gcatcaccct gcatcacacc gccgttggtg
    23401 atggcatttt gcgacgtgac ggaaagggtt ttccctgcgg ccagggtacc atgattcgtg
    23461 agggcagcaa tcagtttcag tgtgacatca ccggtggcca ccacctgacc ctgaccactg
    23521 aagtcctgag cgtcaagcag caggttgcct gcactgtaca gccgccctgt agcattttgc
    23581 agcagtgaac tgcccttgac gccaagcccg gaggttccca gcagggtacc gctgttgctg
    23641 aatgtgtggt aattcaccag caggtccgca ccctgaagcg taccggtatt attcagcgtg
    23701 gttcctttaa cgtcggcact gccggtggca agtacgcgtc cgccgttgac agtattcacc
    23761 acatccagca gcagggtggc agcctgtacc agtccgctgc cggtgttcgc cagcacctgc
    23821 gccgtcagcg tgaggttact gccggagagg attttgccgt cgttctgcag acggtcagtg
    23881 gagttcagga aaaccccgcc accaccctgt atcgtgccct ggttactcag ggtcgcagta
    23941 ctgacattca gtgcattccg gctcatcaga acaccaccgg aacggttgtt cacgccgccg
    24001 gaggcggcca gcgtcagcgt ttcgccctgc agatgcccgc cgtttgtgag ttgtcctgcc
    24061 gtgatggtgg tggcatttcc ctggaattgc ccgtcgtttg tgacactgtc tgccttcagc
    24121 gtcagcacac ctgcactgag cagttttccg ctcgcgtgat tgttcagcgt ctgattcacc
    24181 gtgagcgtga gagaatccac accggtgatg tcacccgcac tggtcagtga gttcgccttc
    24241 agggtcagat tttttgcaat ccattgtccg ctgttgctta aattcagtgc actgagcgcc
    24301 atttcaccgt tcgaggtgac tttgctacct gctgtgctga caagcgcacc cgtcagacgt
    24361 gcagtcagac tgtcagccgc ctggatcgcc ccgctgtttg ccagactgtc tgcggtgatc
    24421 agcacccgtt tgccctgcca gtgtccggaa ctggtaatac tgcctgcggt gattgtcaga
    24481 tcgccgctgg tcagcaatga gcctccgtta ttcatcagcg caggttgagg ggatgccata
    24541 tccatacggg cggcaagcgt cagcgcggct atcccggtga gcgtgccact gttggtgaca
    24601 ccgttctggc gaatcgtgac atggttaccc tggacagtgc cgctgttatc cagtgagttt
    24661 ccatcaaggg agagcgtgcc ggccgaaagc agactgcccc ggttgtccat ggtggctgcg
    24721 ttcagcgtgg tgtccccctg gctcatgata tcgccggtac tggtcaactg accggttgcc
    24781 gaagcagtaa ggttaccggt tgccagcacg gaaccactgt tcgcccagtt gtccgcctgc
    24841 acggtgagat tctgtccctg cgtggtccct gcggtattca gtgttttacc ccggagggag
    24901 aggtcgcccg ccgtcagcca gcgtccgtga ctaccctgtg agagggtgtc gcctgcaagc
    24961 gccagtgcag cggcgccctg caacaggcca tcgccatcca gcgtggtcgc cctgacgttc
    25021 agcgtgtcag cggtgatttt acccggattg ctgagggagg cagtgtttaa cgttaaacca
    25081 ttatcaccgg tgataagccc gctgttgcgg atgtccggta tatccagtgt caggtctgca
    25141 gcactgtaca gcgtgccgtt ctgctgatta tcaaacctct gtgtgttaac ggtgagtgag
    25201 gcctccccct gcaacagacc gctgttggtc agggtctgtg actgtgtatt cagggcggaa
    25261 gcaacaagta cgccgctgct ggtcagttcc ggcgcactga ggctgagcga cggggcgctg
    25321 cttttcccgc tgtgggtgag cttttcactg gcgttcaggg tgaggatgtc tctggcagcc
    25381 tgtgtcccgt caagctgtgc gttctgcaca tccacgctga cactgttgcc ctgcgtctgc
    25441 gcagtggtcg tggtcttcag actgttgcct tttacagaca ccgtgccacc cgcactggtt
    25501 tcacccgcca gtgtggaaga cgcgctgttc agcatgaggt taccgtcact gtgcgtgact
    25561 gatttttctg tggtggtcag tgtgtctgca gaagccacaa gttcctttgc cccggagagg
    25621 gtaccgctgt tgtttatctg cgtggcactg agcgtcagca cgtcatcgct gacgagtctg
    25681 ccgcggtttt caagtgtacc gctgacggta acgagggcac tgtcttttgc accggcatca
    25741 ccggacagtg tggcattgcg ggcgctgata tcgagtgtgc tgccactttt aatactgccg
    25801 gtgctggtca ggtcagtggc ggtgactttc aggccattcc cctggacggt accggtatta
    25861 ctgaatgtcc cggttttcac cgtggcatcg cgcccggcaa ccagtgtccc accgttgttc
    25921 aggctgccgg aactgacagt gagtgttttc ccggcaatgc tgcggccttt cagtgtggta
    25981 tcatcggtgg tggtaagggt gacattttca gctgcattca cggtcccgga agtctggttc
    26041 aggtgctgtg cactgagcat ggcgttctgt ccggcagtca gttcaccacc gttctgtaca
    26101 atctgcccgg atgaagacag caccagattt ttatccgtca ccagacggga ctgattcagt
    26161 gtcagtcccg ttgtcccggt aacgctgaga tttcctccgg ctttgttatc ccctgaaagt
    26221 gagacatccg ttccggttac ggtggtattg ccgccggcaa ggctgttctt caggaccagt
    26281 tttccggcac tgctcagtat gatatcgccc tcgcgggcat acaggttacc aagattaacc
    26341 ccgacaccac tttcagtgga ggtcagatga atacgcctgg cgtacattcc accgagcgcg
    26401 ccggtatcaa cggcaacttt cggcacatca ccttcgccct tcagggctct gacacgacca
    26461 tctgcagtta cacggttagc gcctgcagtg acagttaaat ccttcgcatg aagcgcggca
    26521 ttcacttccg ttgcacgggc aataatggat acagcatcgc tccgggtgcc gtccaggccc
    26581 gcgccattga tggtgatact gccttcagtc acctccagcg cctgcaggct gccgtcggca
    26641 ttcatcacag gtctgcctgt ggtgagcgtc gcgtgcggcg tgttgataaa accacagccg
    26701 tcacaggtga taccatacgg gttggcaacc atcacattcg ccgctttgcc ggccacttcc
    26761 gtatagccct gcagcagtga acggttaccg ccggtcactt cgttgatgat acccttcgct
    26821 tccccgcccg ctttcaggtt cgggttattc tgtatcagtc caccaagctg cgtcggatta
    26881 agcttaccgg tggcattatt gagaatcagc ccttccttcc cgacgttgta atccgtaaac
    26941 cggttatgcg aaatcccggc cccgttcggc gtggcaatgt tcacgaccgg cacaccattt
    27001 gccgctttat ccattccggc cccgttttgt ggggtgatga cggcccccac agccggtaac
    27061 aacggctgcc cggcgataat cgcactgacc aggtaactca gcaggcggta agtgaagtga
    27121 acgggaggct gatgcatggt aataatccct taaaacgcga cagcaacgcg ccagtaaacc
    27181 gtgagatggt caggggcaag ccagtccggg taaaccagag gcagcccggc agtgaacgaa
    27241 ccggaaacat agtcactggt ggtgctgagc ccggcagcag caccccacag cgtgccggac
    27301 gagtacgggt catcgctgtc agagtgcagc cagccgccgt ccagtgcagc cactgcacgg
    27361 acagttccca catatggcag ggagaacaga gaccaggaca gctcatttcg cagataaccg
    27421 ccgttattac cggagatata ctgctcctta aagccacgca ctgaactctc acccccgagg
    27481 ctcagttgtt ccacaccatg aagacggtcc ggtgaccact gggcataagc gctggtcagc
    27541 caccacacac tgtccgtgac ggggcgctga aaactggcac tcaccgacca tttccggaac
    27601 tgatttacgg gcaggtctcc ccttttcccg tggtcgcttt ctgcgccgaa ccagggcatc
    27661 ccccgtgtga ataccggatt cagtgttccg acaccaccct gaaacttgtg ggtgtgattc
    27721 aacccgacag aaaatgaagt gagtttacgg ctgctgccct gaagcagaac atcatccaga
    27781 taattgtgaa taatgcggtg ctgcagacct ccggtcagtg ctgtcttcat gtccccgtta
    27841 cggaacagga catgcgacag tcccgaccgg tgagtctgca ggtctcccgt ggaacgccac
    27901 cgccagcccc ggttatcaat ggtgctgagg tagtcactcc atgaatacgt gtaatccacc
    27961 agggtatagc catacggcag actgacaccg gcggcaaaat tcctcgcatc atgtgacacc
    28021 gaaaagtcac tgctccgtcc cccgctgaca aaccagttgt cagccagccc cagaggatta
    28081 ttaaaggaaa ggacaccatt taactgcccc gtaccggtat tcttctgtcc gctgttgtcg
    28141 atgcccacgc tccctgtgac aggccattcc ggcgatgccg tcagtgtcac caccgaccat
    28201 ccctcacggt caccgggcga tatttcaatc tgtaccggct ccgaacgcag acgattaatc
    28261 tgctccatcc cctgctcaat atcccgcagg ttcagaacct tcccctccat tcccgggaaa
    28321 accatcttca gggtgcgggc aggaaggtca gcgccttccg cccggatttg ctgcagcctg
    28381 ccttccatga ccgttatgtg cagtacgccc cctgaaaggt cctgctctgt cagaaaggcc
    28441 cggctggtga tatatccccg gcgtatatag ccgtccgtca cggcatccgt gaccgcggtc
    28501 agccccgtga tattcagaca ctgattcacc cacggtgccg ccagtctgtc ggtttctgca
    28561 gacgtcagtc gggtggcccc actgacaaca atgcgtgaca ccgtaaagca gggaccttca
    28621 gtaccggcag acgtttccgg agacggcgtg atggtcagcg gcgcactgcg ctccagcgca
    28681 tcacgctgac gctggttttc atccagcaac tgctgctgtt gctgctgaat tgcactgcgg
    28741 tcacccggag acagcatggc tgccggagaa gaaaacgaaa gaatacaaag gcaggggagg
    28801 aaggaaaaat ggcgtgccac cggagagaaa gtgcggagcc tgaatgcgca ctgaccggaa
    28861 accataccag gcaaaaaatt tctgttcgcc agtaagttat cctgccggtg ctgcatattc
    28921 tcctcgtggg gtatccagtg taaattaacg taagtggaat gtcagtgctg aaatttacac
    28981 cagataaaaa acatacagaa acaatcctgt tatgtaaaat ccggggaaaa tatcagaaat
    29041 gtgatcggag ttgtattttt cggaggggaa atggaaaaca aacatccgta tggtaaaaag
    29101 gatgcttcct gcggagtaac aatccgggac acaacgcaag ttccagttca ggtgttgtga
    29161 atttgagtaa aaataatcgt aactctccgg agaaccggag ctttcccgaa gcggcgtatt
    29221 cttataaatg gaaatccctg caggtaatca ctctgcccga tagcagcata atttgcctgt
    29281 taatcctcat ccccggaggc aagctctgaa aaccactcag ggtgttcact gtatgccaca
    29341 ttcagcgcat cccaggagac gtccacataa aaactgtccc gcaatttgcg ggtaaccacc
    29401 tctgccagtc ggttccggtt atccgcctgt ccggcataac ctctctctgc cagccactca
    29461 ttcagttcat gtcccagaga cagattgata aaatcgtaat cggaccttgc cattcccgtt
    29521 tcctttgcac attttttcag acacgggaat aaagtataaa aagcggcact ctgcccctgt
    29581 caaggtgaaa tctgcccttc atcgcaatgt cagagatggt atgccggtat tttgcgggtt
    29641 gttcccgtca ggttatcgct cgcttccacg gacgttgtca ccaccggcat tccgctcttt
    29701 ctcagtctca ggatatcagc cgcaatgcgc tggctgccga accagaacag gccgtccagt
    29761 gcggtcacct gcaatctcgt ctccagcgca tacttcagtc gttcacgggg cgctttcact
    29821 tcccgggcaa tctgctgaaa tggcaatgat gtgttttcat tcccaaccac ccggcgaata
    29881 cgatgagaca gatgataccg gtatgtatcc ggcacaccgg aaaggctggc cttcaggctg
    29941 tacacgcagc caaaccgttt atcgttgaac accacatttt tctggctgag gccccattct
    30001 tcccgaagcg cggcaatcag ttgcggcgtg cgggttaaaa gcagccgaaa aggcagttca
    30061 aaactggtga cgtaatccac attcagcagg gcaatacgca gccgttcttc tggtccggcc
    30121 tctgtcagcc gacactcctc cagaacatcc tgccactgcc ggcgaaggcg tggagattca
    30181 ttccgttcgg taaaagagta tttatcagcc agatagtcaa ttcgtgtacg catactgaag
    30241 agcattccgt ataaagattc agctggcaaa actttatcag tccataaaaa tcaacggaag
    30301 cgcagatggt tcacacgtcc attaccaact gattgttgtc acaaccggta accccagaga
    30361 caatgcgact gtttttaacg caacatactg accggatgta tcaccccggg caacccgaaa
    30421 acacctttcc acccggcatt gtccgccagc acttatcacc tgccagctat gttgcagtaa
    30481 atccaccact tgcgaacatt gttcatcaac tgtgacactg gctcgcgggt gacaaatact
    30541 cgtctggctg agcagcaaca ggcatcgaat tgttgctcct ccatgttgtt cccgcaacca
    30601 gcgtaatacc agcggcgatg ccggactggc catgtgatta cgctcagtaa tacgttcttg
    30661 cacctgtcgg taaaaggcag tacagaatgc atgaatctgc ccctcgtcaa tattcccttc
    30721 agccgaatca agcgtgaagt ggactgccag cagatgtggc cagtggtcca ccgcctgctg
    30781 aacaaaacgc tggattttcc ccggttctga aattagggcc tcgcttattt gcacagaata
    30841 ttccttcaaa ccttgtctaa ttttgttaaa ccggtgcaga tctacagaaa agcacgccgg
    30901 caccggtgta atgccagtta taatcaataa gaatagaatg acgaatcagt caggaaggga
    30961 taacaacccg ctgctgaccg gaaggtacca gcaggaagat gaacgggaat atcgccagca
    31021 ccaggggcag ggccgggttc cacaatacca gcgccggcat ttcgcacatt gccagcgtac
    31081 tggcattaca acacgtttca tgctgctgct cctcgtgact cctcgattcg ctgttgcatc
    31141 cactgctcca cttcgctttt gtaccagcga ctgctgcggc ccagcttgat gggtttagga
    31201 aaatgtcctt cactgatcag cttgtaaaac catttatctg tcataccggt gaaactggtg
    31261 atgtagttca tgtcgatcag gggatcgtcg acacgcagca atacgctgtc gtggcctgtt
    31321 attgaggtca acatggtcag aatatcctct gtgagattta tgaaggttag gcgaatgcgg
    31381 gggaatctgc tgaactgagc tttcagagct ggcctgctac gggataccag ggattaccgg
    31441 cgaggtaacg ggcttccgga tcgtgcacac cacgacgatc gcgggcgaaa tcactgaacg
    31501 cccatatcaa ctctttgagt ctctcttcgc agtccggtga acgactgtcc agcaccacat
    31561 tccgggtgat ctgcttctga tactgctttg cttcacccgg tgacgcgaag cccagtacgt
    31621 tactccaggc atccagtatc aaccggtcca gttcagggcc atcgaaatac tcctgtctga
    31681 cgcacagcac cacgtggtat tcaggttttt caggatgacg ggtcaggagc cagcagagat
    31741 cacgtccggg ggttgcattc atcagcgcac tgacggtttc gataaaatcc atgcctaacc
    31801 agatctttct gctgctgaag gcgttgtcat attcccacgg cagacgaagc aggatccgcc
    31861 gtatccgtga gccggactgc tcacgcagcg cacgctcaag gacgccgata actttgctct
    31921 gataagacgg ccagaagggg gccaggctat agtcgaaata aggaatagca ttcataagat
    31981 atgttccgtt atgcgcagcc cacaatgcgt cctgcccgtg aatgagctga cgtgttatgg
    32041 cttgcggatg agattgatgg aataagtgaa gaaccggagc agaacgggaa gacaaggaac
    32101 aaaacaccgg atgtggttca gggtgaatga tctccgttga cttcggttca catcattaat
    32161 caaggcggta agtttttacc gacggagtgt ttccaggagc gaaggctcag gccttaagct
    32221 tcagaagtga ggcttacgag gacgccctgc agcaggacgt tcaggaactt cattgcagcc
    32281 gtaagcacac agcccgtctt tttgctcttc tttcgccaga taatgcaggg caccgcgaat
    32341 attatcgatg ctttcaggat cgttgtggcg cacaggaatg ttgatgttgt atgcataatg
    32401 cggctgatat gtacagcggt gcgccgaacc acagttatac gtaattgcct gccagcattc
    32461 cgctatccgc tccgcaaagg gatatatttt tttaaccctc tgacgatcga tccagaaaac
    32521 gacatgcgca tgaaaaccat gatcagccgt ccattcaatc acccagaaga aaccaacgat
    32581 attttcaaat tgttccacct gctccagcag catacgcaac tgcaattcaa gccagcgatg
    32641 atcaggttgt aagaaatcgg gcgtatcttt cctgtagaag aaatccatcc gtaaggcccg
    32701 caggcaggaa tagcgtgcca gcatttgatt gatgtgatta tcaagtaaag cggtaaaaaa
    32761 ccagtttggt gtgtaagatt taggcatgtt gatgactcct gaaagttaat gatgttttaa
    32821 gctctgtgaa cgaattaatg ctttcgctca taatcagatc taaaacggta ataacttaca
    32881 gatggtattt atcaggcatg ctgtagcaga atggatacga cgggttatta acgatacgca
    32941 gcattatgca gaaagaaatg gattatctga tggtattagc taaagagatg agataaacga
    33001 ggagcgaata aaatacagta tcaataaaca tcacgaaata ctgtaaaata cgagctaaaa
    33061 ccccactacc tggaggttaa gaaacatatt gcgaccaatc acatcataaa ctacaaactt
    33121 gctctcagtg gttgtaaaaa ccgtgtacaa ggccaacaca tacctgtaac ccaataaact
    33181 tacacgcact catttaatcg gttaaaaaca actcatgttc aagatatgaa cgttaacggg
    33241 tacacggtac cagaatgaaa cataccattg atggataatt ttcattttgt ttaacataca
    33301 agataatcag aaacgaacaa atataatcag gaattcactc tgttaatttc attgtttatc
    33361 ctgcgctgtt aaacatgacg gaatcatgga taccgtatca aagagtaaac attcagttaa
    33421 tcagtgatga cagaagaatt gatattcacc agaatagtta aaacacttca gataaacatt
    33481 catcgttaag caaatgctgt tcatgatggc taaaattaaa atcaattact gtttcactaa
    33541 agatgaaaac agatagatat cagtaatagc gtagtagaga ataacttatc tgaatatcat
    33601 atgagttaca gtaattatga ttgagggatg gagtaaatac gataacaaga gtaatactaa
    33661 tggaatgtgt aaagattgag agtgagtgaa gacaggaagt aaataacaat agagattgta
    33721 tgaaaaaggg agtgaataaa gaatatataa agaataaata taattatagt aataaaccta
    33781 aattaaaatc atccttgttt gatgagtaaa aataattcta gaaaatgaat ctgtctgaaa
    33841 actctttctc agagattaac cgatcagatg ctcaacggac tcaataaatt ggctgagtca
    33901 ggttacctca tccacactct atttattttt ataagaacca atcattttga tcacctaccg
    33961 agacacatca atttagtgat gcgatagtat tgtattggtt atatagatat ttatcgttgt
    34021 tgccaatgcc cggattattg gcctccaggt attctcttta cttacaaact aattttgaaa
    34081 cagaggtcgc tccattttag gagtagaatc tatgtaaaag tctgctatga gtgaggagcg
    34141 aaagtttgat tgtccctcta ggctagctga tgaaaaaact gaattttgag cattattgca
    34201 cgataatctt agaggttggt tacagaatgt tgtgatatga tcctcgatca ctttaactca
    34261 ttgaatttaa attatggaca gtggattcgt agatctcgat atacttctta cacgaattag
    34321 gcatgcccag tcgaaaacat actttcttga tgccgttaag gcctacaaag cgggcgcgtt
    34381 gaggggggca ctaacttccg cttgggttgc tctcgtctac gatctgatag ccaaatatcg
    34441 tgagcttagt gccatgggcg atgcagcagc gactgcattt cttaatactt gggacaacgc
    34501 gactaaatca ggtgacatcc ctaaacttct ccaacttgag gggggcattc ttgaagacgc
    34561 aacggccaat gctcaggtag tcaaccggtt agcccgaact cacttagacc gtcttcgcga
    34621 ggataggcat ctttgcgcgc atccagcatt ctcagcagaa gcagatctat tcgaaccttc
    34681 tcatgagtta gtgcgacttc atttagtaaa tgctgtggaa ttcgtcctat cgcaagaacc
    34741 tttacaggga aaagcaatat tcgagttata tgacgttgat gttcaatcgc ccggttttcc
    34801 tacggacagt aaacgcattc ttgattatgt agaacaacgt tatcttactc gcgtacgcgc
    34861 tcagaatatc agtaacttcg gcacgattct cgccaaatca cttctcaaag gtgtgccaga
    34921 acaatgggaa acgctttatc accagattat tacatcatta gtcgccgtac gagaccgcgc
    34981 cagcattgct tggccaaacg tttcactgtc aattgttagg cttattgata atctagaacc
    35041 acgacatcgg cctagagcga tcgcatttat tgccgcattt aatgagtttt ggatgcagct
    35101 tcaggagcca acgcgaacag tcttgctaga gactattgaa aatgccaatc cagaaaatat
    35161 cactgattac cgtattttga ctggtgtaac tttcgtaccg tttcaagcct cgctgcaaag
    35221 gctaataacg ggactaactc aacagcagtt ggcctcagcg atcatcttta acccacttgc
    35281 tgaactttgg gataaggcaa tagaatacta tgcagaatca ggtagctggc gtggatctga
    35341 ggggaacttt atttctctcg tcataccgtt ttctggccgc cttagtcagc aacagttcga
    35401 ccaacttcta gatgctatca tttccaatac gcagaattgg gatgccgctg agacgcctaa
    35461 gcttctccta ggaatgctcc gcaattcttt acccgccaac ctaccaacaa tagatgcacg
    35521 tgctcgtttt tatcatcacc tagatcgcca tcactgtatt aataggtatg gtgatgtact
    35581 cacaattcta caaaccgacg gctggcttcc tctaccgcag aaataatcta ctaaggcggt
    35641 ctaaacgaaa ttaatgatga aataccggca tgttgataat atcagaaaag acatgccata
    35701 gttatcttga tccgaatacc atgtgcgacg actcgctcaa cttccatcat tcttggtacg
    35761 ttggaatctc ttaataaatt ctatctggcc acggtgattt ataccctact gaattatatt
    35821 gctttattga gagaaacggc cgttcttggc aagaagcgga cagactaact tagcagtagg
    35881 tccgctgtga gcgaggtgca gaagttcgca attgttctcg caaccaaggt agctaaaaaa
    35941 cacggcaggc aaatgtctac atgtaagata cacttgctat tatcaagaat tttagtcctg
    36001 aagcatttta actttcttct catgttttta tattcgccat ttatccattc aggttcttcc
    36061 cgaatagctg atcgcataca gtgtgttagg atatcattcc agaaagctgc aatcgcatct
    36121 gcaaactcta taaactgtgt ttctgtaacc tctagttgct catgacgtag actaaatctg
    36181 acggtgtcac cacgatgtag catcagcatt gcggtgagcc gccgggcatg gtttttgtca
    36241 tttgttttat ggatagtttt ctgcatcagg tgccgttcgg ctctgggtat tggtactatg
    36301 atcggcatta ctcagtccgg ctggtgattt gggatattca gcgattgatc agatcgcata
    36361 aaccggactg agttcccctt gagtgatcta ctattccgag cagctattta gattgttatt
    36421 gatgccggaa gaaaacatca ctcgatcaat tccccaatag tcaagcaagc aaaagagagt
    36481 gctgcacagt tcaatgctgg ccgtttcatg cgaggaaaat tcccttttca ttgcaagttg
    36541 ctcaaactct ttagtgccat cctgaatgcg atgctcagaa agaacaaaga aatgtaatga
    36601 atcctgccat caggttactc cataattttg ctggtcaaga cagttaatta cgtgacgtat
    36661 gctcaggcac cggatgccgt tttaccgggt tcacctgcca tccagtagac gccccggccc
    36721 acgactgcaa ccataattac gttgcccgga accgttatgc aacttcgttt catttttcac
    36781 gagataacgg gctctctcca gggctttctg caccgcttcc ttgtcaccac gcgtgaccca
    36841 gagcacagcg gatccaccag actttttgtc agaagccttc cgggtatcag aacacccact
    36901 tggtaaaggc gtgtcatcgg aagaaggggg agcagcaggt gatgtcggtt tacgggaagg
    36961 agtccacctg gaaaaatgga ccagcccatc acccagccag ggctcaatac gcagggcgct
    37021 gcaccatgcc tcctggatca gcgtcgccag cgaagaagaa acggtgaaat ccccgagcga
    37081 gcaccaggta tctttgttga gcagtaatat cacgtgataa tgtttcctgc catacatctt
    37141 gccgaactcc cggcaccaga aataacccag gctggttgca tgcacacgct gattggcaca
    37201 tctttttttc cgctggtaag cctgaatttt ggctttcagg gattcgaaaa aacgagaaat
    37261 caccgctgaa tccggatcgg gatccatgat ggtggcaggc atatactcag gaaaacgtaa
    37321 atccacccgg attaacgaga cggcacggtg ttgcaccagg gcactgttga gaatactttc
    37381 aaaacgggat aaccagtaat cattgtgtat tggttgattc atgatgagag atctccgttg
    37441 atttggattg acttcacatc attaatcgcc gcggtaaaac tttacggcat cccaccaatg
    37501 agcaacgcca atagctcctg attaaaacgg aatgaatcgt cccgtaacga aaagataatc
    37561 ctgcacacga cagcaaaacg taaaacaaca gcatgaatga gctaaatgtc taaagaaaaa
    37621 ctgccttttc acattatttt tcagcgagta atcataccag catccctaac atacgaaatc
    37681 gcatcgtgat cgatcgctga ttcgccgaac aactgatcga atacaccgga atctgcacta
    37741 acatcctgat gggtaacgga agactaaaaa accagtgttc tattgattgc acggaatgcc
    37801 tgtgcgctgg cctgaccagt aagcacaatt ctacgagtag taagatatct actccaaaac
    37861 catgcgcagt agccaccata tgttgccagg gtgaaaaata agctcagagc tataggggag
    37921 taattcccgt taatgtcatc gccgtacctc aatcagctca caaactggct gaaacgttaa
    37981 gctgaggcct ttattcttca gatgtatttt ccggtttacc tgtaaattat cttctgatat
    38041 ttatcacatt agtaattgtg ctgattatct acatacttca aggtctgaaa tatgaagcta
    38101 acagaagaaa gtctgaatct agtcattgac atcctgaatg atttgatctg tgaaggaaaa
    38161 atgctgaacg atgtggagcg cagatctctg ctcaatgcag ttatggcaat tacagcgcta
    38221 aaagaacgtt ctgtcgtatc tgtatcatcc cgaaaagagc aaagtaagaa ggagaagaag
    38281 gaaagagaga tcgatcctcg tttcccaaat gctggtgtgg catggaatga ggcagacgag
    38341 agtttattgc gagatgttct ggaggatgta ccggacgatg aaattggtaa acaccttttc
    38401 tggctggcag agaaattagg gcgaaccccg tacagtgtag cctgtaaagt cagacaaatt
    38461 aagaaattac ctgcagaatg gaaggatcaa tttcgtaaaa tctctgacag gatccgtagt
    38521 tctggaatgt cagtcagtga atatctacaa cgccagggac tgttaagccc agagtcaggg
    38581 gaagaaaaca atcctgtcag tcataacaac aatgtagctt aatcctgaag aagatgaaca
    38641 gtttatactc tttaaactgt tcccttaatt ttagaaaaac agtttgtgta agtgcatgct
    38701 ccaacattct gaaggcgtta tttcttacaa tacatcataa tcattggcag atcctcatct
    38761 gaatcaaaac accacaacca atcatcacac tttttctgaa aagagcctta tgatgaagat
    38821 aatcacctta cgctgagaaa aaacaccagg gccagttaat caccttatca atctcgccgt
    38881 tacaaaatca tccataagcc atttaacagt gttatcgcaa actcacagta aatcgcatca
    38941 ggttacctca atcggatttg agtcaattca ctgggcttta cgtaaagata cttttctcaa
    39001 gctaacgtcg aaactcgaaa tctaaggaaa ggttaaacgt aacatcagta aaatcgaata
    39061 gcagattgat tgcttaaaca gaaaggtttt acagcagcat taaactgatt tagttaacgt
    39121 aaagatttac taaactggat gtgtatagca atgcttaacg aaaacacttg tagaagtgtt
    39181 tatgaaaata cgtgtatgtc tggtaaaaca cttagtagaa aatacgtgta tatagtatca
    39241 taccgacatt ctcaacatct tcagacttcc atacatactg ggtgttaatt tttcactttt
    39301 acagccagca tggagttttc tgtcctaaaa acagagcaga tttactctgg agttattttc
    39361 ctgttcacgt attcagtaca gcagaaatcc cgtgataacg agacagtaaa ccatcgtaat
    39421 cagcgtctgt aactccatcg ctttacccca gaaaagttaa gccatataat gtgagggata
    39481 taagtcgtcg tatccggtaa gtacagataa ccacaacata agctcattca gtaaatttta
    39541 tctctgaaca aacgactatg gcatgctcat ttatactatt cataagaaag tgtgattatc
    39601 tgtaagcatt aaccatcaaa tcatataacc atactaaact ggcggatcat cagcaccatt
    39661 agcaggtaac ttattgaaat tttattatgt gttttttgtt gataattaat atgcaatatg
    39721 aatttgctat tttagaatca tgaacaccat ttaaaattac catcattaat atcatataaa
    39781 aatatatttt tactaaaaca tgaattgtat atatttatta gctcaggaaa attatcaggg
    39841 ttcaccttca aattaacctg aatgttatgc ttaatttcac ccagtagttc ttcatgtgtg
    39901 gattttatta tcccattatt ataatcgata aatgcacaca tgttttttat gaattcaaaa
    39961 ccttttcctg tatacagttt aatgaatgcc accagagcaa acatttcaag atgtagccat
    40021 aatgctacgt tagttttttg caaagtataa aaaattgaat tcgccacttt tttacttatt
    40081 gctcttttat actgtgatcg agcaagattc agtagcggaa gctctcgttc aataaatgaa
    40141 tgtgaaaaga ctggataaat tgatgtcgga aacctttcag gccttatgat attttctatt
    40201 tccaccataa atctatccat agaaagaaag tcactttctt tttttattct ggtatagaga
    40261 ccgcctttat tcctttctga ggtttgtttt cgtgctatcc cccctaacaa tttctctaat
    40321 tgtttattta tcttcgtata attaaataca accattcttc ttatcatcct cggaaggata
    40381 ataatatcag tgcttgaatc acttgaacgg caattattat ttatccatgc aacttcaagt
    40441 tgcagtatcg gaacattaac ttttctgggg tgaatatcac tctgatatcg ttttttgtat
    40501 gcgttttcat taagatattc tctgctgtag agaaacttat agcaatataa tctgataata
    40561 tcttttatgt aaaatttaaa tagttcacct gtaacagata tatgttttct gctcagtaac
    40621 tcctgtgtat taagccattc ccgtgaccga agcacaccct tgtgaaaact ttttcttact
    40681 tgctttgagg cacggcattg atgtaatatt tttgcgtcct caataattct ctttcccgtt
    40741 ttattttttg cagcatctct tactccataa aatatctccc ggtccagact tttgtcatat
    40801 ttactgatta tacgacaaat attcctgacc cgacgattct ctttatttcg cttccatagc
    40861 ttataatgat catcgcataa ccttaaggca tttgcctcat caaattctga aacaggatta
    40921 ctgcattttt tattccgaca aatacctttg tttttagcca tactcttctt cccgtcaatg
    40981 gaaaaatttt cacacccata ttacctgaat gataaaccgg attagtgtga tccggttcag
    41041 tgaaatcaac aggataccgg tatgccattc agcaattctt ccctctccgc gcaagtgaaa
    41101 tcatatctga cgtttcttcc tgaagaaata cgccagaaaa tccttgaaca tctccacggt
    41161 gttattcatt acgagcccgt gattggcatt atgggtaaat ccggcaccgg caaaagcagt
    41221 ctgtgtaatg ccatttttca gtcccgtatc tgcgccacgc atcccctgaa cggctgcacc
    41281 cgccaggctc atcgcctcac cctgcagatt ggtgaacgca gaatgacgct ggtcgatctg
    41341 cccggcattg gtgaaacacc gcagcatgat caggaatacc gggagcttta ccgccagtta
    41401 ctgccggaac tggatctgat tatctggatc ctgcgggctg atgaacgtgc gtatgctgcc
    41461 gatattgcca tgcatcagtt tttactgaat gaaggtgcag atccctcgcg ttttctgttt
    41521 gttctcagcc atgccgatcg cgtgtttcct gctgaagaat ggaatgccac agaaaaatgc
    41581 ccgtcccgtc accaggaact ctcactggca actgttacag tccgggtggc caccctgttc
    41641 ccttcatcat ttccggtact ccctgtagcc gcgcctgcag gctggaacct tccagcgctg
    41701 gtgtcactga tgatccacgc gctgccacca caggcaacca gcgcagttta ttcacatatc
    41761 aggggggaaa accgctctga acaggcccgg aaacacgcac aacagacttt tggtgatgcc
    41821 atcgggaaaa gttttgacga cgccgttgcc cggttcagtt ttccggcctg gatgttacag
    41881 cttctgcgta aagcccggga ccgcattatc cacctgctga tcacactgtg ggagcgtctg
    41941 ttctgacaca ctcacgccga caggatgtgt cgctggatta acgagcattc ttctttttat
    42001 gaaatcatgc ttaaaaagca gataattaaa agaatatttt ttctgctgca ttttattcct
    42061 gattatccgg atgcgacaca tcctttcaac atcatgatgc ataataacat catgaaataa
    42121 aagatgtttt cttacggagt gtacatctat gtctgataat cgttcccggc atgatcgcct
    42181 ggcggttcgc ttatcactca ttatcagccg actgatggcc ggagaatctc tgtcactaaa
    42241 aacactgtca gatgaatttg gcgttacaga acgtacttta cagcgcgatt ttcatcagcg
    42301 tctggttcac ctggatttag agtacagaaa tggcaggtac agcctcagac gacagagcag
    42361 cccgggtgcg atccctgaaa tgctttcttt tatacagaat accgggatcg cacggatact
    42421 tccgctccgg aacggacgac tgataacctg tcttaccgac aaccaggagc cctctccctg
    42481 ccttatctgg ctaccggcgc cggatatcac tgcaacgttc cccgagtgtt tctcgcaact
    42541 catcctagca ataagacagt gtatccacat ctctctgatg actgagcgat ggtatccgtc
    42601 actggagccc tgccggctca tttattacag cggtagctgg tatctgatcg cgttacagaa
    42661 gggaaaactg caggtctttc ctctggcaga tatcaaatca gtcagcctga catcagaacg
    42721 gtttgaacgg agaggccaca tccacagtct ggtcgctgaa gagcgtttta tctccgccct
    42781 gccacatttc tctttcatcc ataaacttat caacaccttt aacctgtgat cgccggcctg
    42841 ccaaagccgt cccgacaggt atggagacaa tatgttgaac agaaaactaa atatacggct
    42901 acgtcattcc ctgaacagtc actgcatacc ttccatcatt atcaataaca ccgtacgttc
    42961 atttcagagg tcagtcatga ataccagagc tctttttccc ctgctgttca ctgtggcatc
    43021 attctccgcc tccgccggca actgggctgt caaaaacagc tggtgtcaga ccatgacgga
    43081 agatggtcag gcgctggtaa tgctgaaaaa tggcacgatt ggtattaccg gcctgatgca
    43141 gggatgcccg aatggcgtac agacgctcct gggcagccgt atcagtatta acggtaacct
    43201 gatccccaca tcacaaatgt gtaatcagca gacgggattc agggctgttg aggtggaaat
    43261 cggacaggcg ccggaaatgg tcaaaaaagc cgttcactcc atagcagagc gtgatgtgtc
    43321 cgttttacag gcatttggtg tacgaatgga attcacccgc ggtgatatgc tgaaggtctg
    43381 tccgaaattt gtcacatcac ttgccggttt ttccccgaaa cagacgacca ctattaataa
    43441 agactccgtc ctgcaggctg cccggcaggc atacgcccgg gaatatgacg aggaaacaac
    43501 agaaacagct gattttggct cttacgaagt aaaaggcaat aaggttgagt ttgaagtgtt
    43561 caatcctgaa gaccgtgcgt acgacaaagt gaccgtcacg gttggtactg acggtaatgc
    43621 caccggcgcc agcgttgaat ttatcggaaa atagccggta tgtcggactg tcaccctgtt
    43681 ttattgcccg aaggcccttt ctcacgcgaa caggcgatgg ctgtcacaac agcttaccgc
    43741 aatgtgctta ttgaagatga ccagggaacg aatttccggc tggttatccg caatgccgaa
    43801 gggcagctac gctggcggtg ctggaatttt gaacctgatg ccggaaaaca gctaaattcg
    43861 tatctcgcca gtgagggaat tctcaggcaa taaacgtctt catttcatcc atcaggccgc
    43921 gtcttctccg ggagacgcgg ccttttcgtt tataccgcta attcattcat aaggagcaaa
    43981 gtatgcgatt agccagtcgt tttggtcatg taaatcagat ccgtcgggag cgcccactga
    44041 cacgcgaaga actgatgtac cacgtcccga gtatttttgg agaagaccgg cacacctccc
    44101 gcagtgaacg gtatgcgtac attcccacca tcaccgtcct ggaaaatctg cagcgggaag
    44161 gctttcagcc gttcttcgcc tgccagaccc gtgtgcgcga ccagagccgc cgggaatata
    44221 ccaaacatat gctgcgtctg cggcgggccg gacagataac cggtcagcat gtgcctgaaa
    44281 ttattctgct caactcccat gacggttcat ccagctacca gatgttaccc ggatattttc
    44341 gtgccatttg taccaatgga ctggtctgcg gtcagtctct gggagaattg cgtgttccac
    44401 accggggaaa tgtggtggag aaagttattg aaggggctta cgaggtggtg ggcgtgtttg
    44461 accggataga ggagaagcgt gatgccatgc agtcgctggt cctgccgcca ccggcacgcc
    44521 aggcgctggc acaggcggca ctgacttacc gttatggtga cgaacatcag cccgtcacca
    44581 ccgccgacat tctgacgcca cgacgccggg aggattactg taaggacctg tggagtactt
    44641 atcagaccat ccaggagaat atgctgaaag gcggaatttc cggtcgcagt gccagaggaa
    44701 aacgtatcca cacccgtgcc attcacagca tcgacaccga cattaagctc aatcgcgcat
    44761 tgtgggtgat ggcagaaacg ctactggaga gcctgcgctg atgcaatctg tccctgaagg
    44821 cgtgattcag gcaccagaat cacccgacgc cccggagaac tcagtctgtg cagactgagt
    44881 acaggcaatg gcatcttctg gccatccgtc tgtgaccgga acggttacgc gtacggctgt
    44941 ccggaatttc agccgaatat cattcatccc tgatattgcc gggtctcacg gtcagtgatg
    45001 aacgtgatgt tgtcagcccc cggcctttat ttcctctcat ttatacacat tgtaaggatt
    45061 tcactcatga aaatcgtttc tcagaacaca actgctcttt cttcagccac agcactaggg
    45121 aataaccaac cccaactggt tgctactccc gtccctgatg aacaacgtat cagcttctgg
    45181 ccgcagcatt ttggcctcat tccacagtgg gtgaccctgg agccccgtgt cttcggctgg
    45241 atggaccgtc tgtgcgaaga ctactgcggg ggcatctgga atctgtacac cctgaacaac
    45301 ggtggcgcat ttatggcacc tgaaccggat gacgataatg acgaaacatg ggtactgttc
    45361 aatgtcatga acggtaaccg cgctgaaatg agcccggaag ccgccggtat tgccgcctgt
    45421 ctgatgacgt acagccatca tgcctgtcgt acggaatgtt atgccatgac ggtccattat
    45481 taccggctgc gggattacgc cctgcagcat ccagaatgca gcgccattat gcgcatcatt
    45541 gactgaaagg ggccggaaca atgcaacaga tttcctttct gcccggagaa atgacgcccg
    45601 gtgagcgcag cctcattcag cgggccctga aaaccctgga ccgccatctt catgaacccg
    45661 gcgtggcctt cacctccacg catgcggcac gggaatggct gatactgaac atggcgggac
    45721 tggagcggga agagttccgg gtgctgtatc tgaacaacca gaatcagctg attgccggtg
    45781 aaaccctctt cactggcacc atcaaccgca cagaagtcca tccccgggag gtgattaaac
    45841 gcgccctgta ccacaatgcc gctgccgtgg tgctggcgca caatcacccg tccggtgaag
    45901 tcacccccag caaggcagac cgccttatca ctgagcgtct ggtacaggca ctggccctgg
    45961 tggatatccg ggtaccggac catctgataa tcggtggcag ccaggttttc tcctttgcgg
    46021 aacacggtct gctttaaccc gtcaccgtca caatcacctt catatcactt cagtttctct
    46081 ttctcagctg tttcttactt tcacattcag gaggactatt ctcatgaaaa tcatcacccg
    46141 tggtgaagcc atgcgtattc accgtcagca tcctgcatcc cgtctttttc cgttctgtac
    46201 cggtaaatac cgctggcacg gtagcacgga tacatatacc ggccgtgaag tacaggatat
    46261 tcccggtgtg ctggctgtgt ttgcagaacg ccggaaggac agttttggtc cgtatgtccg
    46321 gctgatgatc gtcaccctga actgagtctg gaagggcatt cagaagagca gaattatcgc
    46381 caccaccgga ccattcttaa ccaattttct gtgaggattt tatcgtgtca gacacactcc
    46441 ccgggacaac gcttccagac gacaataacg accgcacctg gtggggactg ccctgcaccg
    46501 tgacgccctg ttttggggca cgtctggtac aggaaggcaa ccggttgcat taccttgccg
    46561 accgcgccgg tatcagaggg cggttcagcg acgcggattc gtaccacctg gaccaggcct
    46621 ttccgctgct gatgaaacaa ctggaactca tgctcaccag cggtgaactg aatccctgcg
    46681 taccgaccag ccgggattca gcacttgtcc ccgctctcag ttaataaaca gtattgatat
    46741 cctccgggct cgccgggcga ccggcctgat gacccgcgac aattacagaa tggtaaatga
    46801 cattagccag gggaagcatc cggaggcgaa acaatgaaac tggccctgac gctggaggca
    46861 gacagcgtta acgtgcaggc gctgaacatg gggcgcattg tcgttgacgt cgatggtatt
    46921 aagctcgcag aactgattaa caaagtcgct gaaaacggtt attcactccg cgtggtggat
    46981 gaacatgacg ctaccgaaac accggcaact tctgccagcc ctcatcagtt gccggaagac
    47041 aatacagtga tacagagcgt gatgccatta accactgaaa cagcgctgga tatcctcatt
    47101 gcgtggctgc aggacaatat tgactgcgaa tcggaaatta tctttgacaa cgatgaggac
    47161 aaaacggatt cggcagcact gttgccctgt attgaacagg ccagggagga tatccgtacc
    47221 ctgcgccaac tgcagcttct gtaccagaac cggtgagtct tactcaccag acttcattcc
    47281 actgacgcca gcctgaacag ggctggcgtt ttcatttatc tgcaaaaagg aatatcgatt
    47341 atgtctgaaa tcacagcccc ccgtccggaa gtggtcaacg ggcatacgga cgttatctgc
    47401 tcaaccagta tccgccacat tctggctgta caaaagagta cgctgctgca aatcgacaca
    47461 cttacccggc aactggcaga aatctcagca atgacagaaa gtattggcgg taaaaccgca
    47521 ctggactggg cgatgaaaca ggattttcgc tgtggttgct ggctgatgga aaaacctgaa
    47581 acggcaatga aagccatcac ccgcaatctc gatcgcgaaa tctggcgtga cctgatgcaa
    47641 cgttccggga tgctgtcatt aatggatgcg caggcccgtg agacatggta ccggtcactg
    47701 gaatacgata attttccgga aatcagcgaa gcgaacattc tgagcacatt taaacaactg
    47761 caccagaaca aagatgaagt gtttgagcga ggggtgatca acgtcttcag gggactgagc
    47821 tggaattaca aaactaattg cccctgtaaa tttggcagta aaattatcat taacaacctg
    47881 gtaaggtggg accggtgggg atttcatctt atcaccgggc aacaggctga ccgactcgcc
    47941 gatctggaaa gaatgttgca cctgttcagc ggtaaaccga tccccgacaa ccgggaaaac
    48001 atcaccattc atctggatga tcacatccgg tctgttcagg gtaaagagtg ctatgaagat
    48061 gagatgttca tcatcagata ctttaagaaa ggctccgcgc acatcaggtt caggaaacca
    48121 gaactggttg acaggctgaa tgatattatt gcgaaacact atccgggagt gttaccttca
    48181 taataaagct ctaagaattg attcgattgt gtattttagc ttcattccct tacacaaagt
    48241 catttggggg ttcttatggg ggttacttat ttatccaaca cagattaatc atttaaaatc
    48301 aaaacattaa cactcatatt cgactcctgt gatctccgcc a
//
