# Supplementary material for: Cumulative acquisition of pathogenicity islands has shaped virulence potential and contributed to the emergence of LEE-negative Shiga toxin-producing Escherichia coli strains
Source: Emerg Microbes Infect. 2019 Mar 29;8(1):486–502. doi: 10.1080/22221751.2019.1595985 (PMC6455142; doi:10.1080/22221751.2019.1595985)
Supplement: Supplemental Material [file TEMI_A_1595985_SM0281.zip › Supplementary Material/Additional Supplementary files/File S2_LAC_PAI.txt]

LOCUS       LAC_PAI                71356 bp    DNA     linear   UNK 
DEFINITION  Escherichia coli FCH1_LAC_PAI
ACCESSION   LAC_PAI
KEYWORDS    .
SOURCE      Escherichia coli FCH1_LAC_PAI.
  ORGANISM  Escherichia coli FCH1_LAC_PAI
            Bacteria.
FEATURES             Location/Qualifiers
     source          1..71356
                     /mol_type="genomic DNA"
                     /db_xref="taxon:6666666"
                     /genome_md5=""
                     /project="biologo_6666666"
                     /genome_id="6666666.351416"
                     /organism="Escherichia coli FCH1_LAC_PAI"
     CDS             274..1536
                     /db_xref="SEED:fig|6666666.351416.peg.1"
                     /translation="MALTDAKIRAAKPTDKAYKLTDGAGMFLLVHPNGSRYWRLRYRI
                     LGKEKTLALGVYPEVSLSEARTKRDEARKLISEGIDPCEQKRVKKVVPDLQLSFEHIA
                     RRWHASNKQWAQSHSDKVLKSLETHVFPFIGNRDITTLNTPDLLIPVRAAEAKQIYEI
                     ASRLQQRISAVMRYAVQSGIIRYNPALDMAGALTTVKRQHRPALDLSRLPELLSRIDS
                     YKGQPVTRLAVMLNLLVFIRSSELRYARWSEIDIDNAMWTIPAERKPLPGVKFSHRGS
                     KMRTPHLVPLSKQAVAILAELQTWAGENGLIFTGAHDPRKPISENTVNKALRVMGYDT
                     TQEVCGHGFRAMACSALIESGLWSRDAVERQMSHQERNGVRAAYIHKAEHLEERRLML
                     QWWADFLDANREQCISPFEYAKINNPLK"
                     /product="Mobile element protein"
                     /transl_table=11
     CDS             complement(1801..3174)
                     /db_xref="SEED:fig|6666666.351416.peg.2"
                     /translation="MLLFLLLLLAHRNTLTSTTALLFLFCCALYAPAGMTYGKINNSF
                     IVASLQTTTDEAAEFTGMIPVYHFLVSAAILVFMVIFWRTHHRGHRNWLALLLFVLCS
                     VNSWPLRMVKGTVVGTTDTLREMQRYEQLSQHGTDNWKILPGAPLYDTIVIVTGESVR
                     RDYMSVYGYPVPTTPWLNTAPGLFIDGYTSTAASTVPSLSRTLIYDYEQNPDSGNNVV
                     ALAAKAGYSTWWISNQGKLGEHDTRISVIASDAEHTVFLKKGSFASRKTDDMQLLQET
                     ERALADTSSPKVIFLHMMGSHPNPCDRLNSWPNNYQEQFPRKIACYLASISKLDNFLG
                     QLDGILRRHSRHFAMLYFSDHGLSVSDSTNPVHHDGHVQGGYSVPLIITASDITSHQS
                     VSRKISARHFAGIFQWLTGIRTENIPPFNPLINEDNEPVMVFNGEKIVPADGLKSQPV
                     ILPGKGK"
                     /product="Dca"
                     /transl_table=11
     CDS             3185..3307
                     /db_xref="SEED:fig|6666666.351416.peg.3"
                     /translation="MAFFSVYPHAIVVMTETTKKNKNNKIRGVLPGQNSFLIFI"
                     /product="FIG00641722: hypothetical protein"
                     /transl_table=11
     CDS             complement(3478..4224)
                     /db_xref="SEED:fig|6666666.351416.peg.4"
                     /db_xref="GO:0005215"
                     /db_xref="GO:0006810"
                     /translation="MKKIIAVSALAMVGVFSAQALADENKTGFYVTGKAGASVVTQTD
                     QRFRQDFGDDVYKYKGGDKNDTVFGAGLAVGYDFYQHYNIPVRTEVEFYGRGAADSRY
                     TLDTWHSPMGDGGREDTQNRLSVNTLMVNTYYDFRNSSAFTPWVSVGLGYARVHHKAT
                     YTDTSWNESGEISDISELHYSGYDNNFAWSIGAGVRYDVTPDIALDLSYRYLDAGKSS
                     LSYRDTEGDKYKSEADVKNHDIMFGVTYNF"
                     /product="Peptide transport periplasmic protein sapA (TC
                     3.A.1.5.5)"
                     /transl_table=11
     CDS             4471..4632
                     /db_xref="SEED:fig|6666666.351416.peg.5"
                     /translation="MDVTQCRPRIIHKAEYLDERKLMLQWWVDFLDANRERAITPFDY
                     AKINRGNGE"
                     /product="prophage P4 integrase"
                     /transl_table=11
     CDS             4838..5599
                     /db_xref="SEED:fig|6666666.351416.peg.6"
                     /translation="MTSDKTLKQAISNITIWRKGEQRAPHKPLLLLYVLSHYRQGHGR
                     LFNYASEIYEPLLDLLERYGPQRRDQRPDMPFWRLKGDSFWELHNAELCSTSGSRQPP
                     RRELIEYNVAGGFDADNFALVEKNYRLIDTLAQQLLEAHFPASIQEEIADERSFDIRT
                     SLRQRDPKFRQMVLHAYNYQCAICGFNMRHDNAPIALEAAHIRWKQHHGPCEVPNGLA
                     LCAIHHKAFDRGSIDLDENMRVVVSGAVNGGGVVQ"
                     /product="FIG01045390: hypothetical protein"
                     /transl_table=11
     CDS             complement(5791..6075)
                     /db_xref="SEED:fig|6666666.351416.peg.7"
                     /db_xref="GO:0008253"
                     /translation="MPTRVEYSPVRIALVTARNSPSEMRVIKTLRSWGVYVDEAFFLG
                     GVEKTKVLKAFKPHIFFDDQDVHLNTAAKVVPSGKVPYASNSELAEREAS"
                     /product="5'-nucleotidase (EC 3.1.3.5)"
                     /EC_number="3.1.3.5"
                     /transl_table=11
     CDS             complement(6102..6719)
                     /db_xref="SEED:fig|6666666.351416.peg.8"
                     /db_xref="GO:0008253"
                     /translation="MIGISATALFDMSESDRMFCETYATDPDSAIEKYRAYMLEHENQ
                     PLQPGTGYPLVKALLGLNQYRQPDDKSPLVEVVVMSRNSPDTGIRVLNTIRHDRLDIT
                     RSAFTAGETVADYLDAFDVDLFLTTNVEDAQKVIDSRFCAAAILKDPPSDASDIPEGQ
                     VRIAFDGDAVIKANWFIRPKEWLPFMLRKTRSRISLWKRGLMPLC"
                     /product="5'-nucleotidase (EC 3.1.3.5)"
                     /EC_number="3.1.3.5"
                     /transl_table=11
     CDS             complement(7265..8587)
                     /db_xref="SEED:fig|6666666.351416.peg.9"
                     /translation="MILFFYPYIMLCYSAGYALLQTLDGMGVISTNFVEMNAQGALLS
                     SYWSPNKVAVVLGGCFLELFILLLPFVFLSSWILARKKGLIICFVLLITPGLLSLCHL
                     LPAIQWLPLTYEIGGTGATGNAAGLGSLSFIGLLSGWILAVIISDIFATGEKFRQWTD
                     IFLILTAVGNGLFWVSDREVTVGKTAYEKTITDINDAAKYLLFQVKDYSRMCDNNGLT
                     EMSSCQWASYIQETLENIASTKSSVIEYVIPENLDTFYRIPEYYSNQVSPDKIRQEFQ
                     DFNKKLCPNKSLSKTITQLPSPSRWCQTPPPAYCNAIQEGKYKTGMSDRFAVANECVT
                     TSLLRYRKVLLKEQARLSLSKNAPHYRWMWFIAMSFFIGGKIANVMTKIGNVENRLIT
                     EKHRVKFILLKTCGFIVRTLIRCAILFWKVFFSTINYIKRLKKIKHDT"
                     /product="hypothetical protein"
                     /transl_table=11
     CDS             complement(8683..11964)
                     /db_xref="SEED:fig|6666666.351416.peg.10"
                     /translation="MDLFDLLTIKFTLPAKAAPVRKVGGNYVHKLLCRSTTVLAQVRN
                     ARFQGYFELVTGLKPPLDYVYLKDPNSRGKCADGVASLKAKEPFTFEKWREDTELSWE
                     QFPEQVFSTSPNEINEQWHHQFQFREDDPERNSPGLRKPQLGALHAIAGYFATDLQVE
                     PATVVLPTGTGKTETMLATMIYQRCERILLIVPSDSLRTQISKKFIDLGYLPELTVVP
                     PNIALPNVAIIKKGIQVAEEAKQLACESNVLVATTSVLSACSETALNALCELCSHLFV
                     DEAHHISASSWQTIRKRFKNKRVVQFTATPFRNDKKSLGGKIIYNYTMGEAQRAGYFT
                     NVNLLPVEEYYSDLMDHAIADKAVGQLRIDLNNGLDHLLMARTSNKQRAEEILTIYQN
                     IVPNFNPIVIHSDYPKMEIKKRLNKLLSRQSRIVICVDMLGEGYDLPNLKIAALHDHH
                     KSLAVTLQFIGRFTRVNKAQKIGQASVVMNVADPNVEGELQHLYSTDADWDNVLRRLS
                     EGRIAREIRLQEVVDALKRKGDLHDQISLWNLEPSCSVMLFKTYCDNWEPERYKEKLP
                     RFDESWHAIAEDENLLVVLAVQTTSVRWGNYKDLKDTNYKILIAHWDQSRSALFVFSN
                     DYKAFRVENLVSTICDDKFEIVSGEKVFNVFNGIEYPLARNLGASQIGAISFTQYFGP
                     NVTEGLSLIEASQSSLSNIAALGYESGNRVIWGCSQRRGKVWSPQKGGSIADWCNWVK
                     KTWDKIFSSEPDPNNLTRNFLRPVPLLEPYNEYPISAQWGEYLLTTFEDKVIFHFDAI
                     SAHLYLVDVKTAGKFDDGNVRLIFSTDETSSEYKLCLTGSTTAKGYAYQLISGPEVFV
                     QRGESEPVSLSEYMEIDPVMIHYSDGSFSYNAHIVHVSPNIGLYDKDEIVAFDWNGTD
                     VRLESMGYTRDPSSIQWRWYSEIKDNYDVIINDDGKGESADLVGLRIVDDCIVLSLIH
                     CKYSGSEEAGARLKDLYEVCGQAQRCIRWKHLNLSYLYHHIKRREEQWRSRGHSRFLK
                     GTIKDLAAMKERSRITPLKFQVVIVQPGLRVNKINEEGLKLLGSTALFIKKTTMADLV
                     VIGSK"
                     /product="FIG00853730: hypothetical protein"
                     /transl_table=11
     CDS             complement(12032..12775)
                     /db_xref="SEED:fig|6666666.351416.peg.11"
                     /translation="MITGDLKSKIDGLWEDFWVGGITNPLTVIEQITYLMYSRMLDTQ
                     EQRDEKRKQIAGIDFKPRFTPEQQEFRFSHYSNLGSDEMMEVVRDGVFQHFRQLGQAD
                     ASKVTLLGNFMKDARLEIVKPSLLTKAVEVIKNLPLDRGDTKGDLYEYLLSKLTTAGI
                     NGQFRTPRRIIRTMVEMMEPNPARGETICDPACGTGGFLATSYEYLLEKYSSLESIHT
                     EIGTNELGELEEQKIFTGDLLTPWRNRRY"
                     /product="Type I restriction-modification system,
                     DNA-methyltransferase subunit M (EC 2.1.1.72)"
                     /EC_number="2.1.1.72"
                     /transl_table=11
     CDS             complement(12839..13579)
                     /db_xref="SEED:fig|6666666.351416.peg.12"
                     /translation="MERLPPHLAQVQQQGQRINQLRDLGWWKQASLEELEDIRIHLRG
                     IMHLMEKDATPKFGSIQVDITEDANLIQTEPRKTNIRSIDFKLYRQQVQGALEPLFQQ
                     NPVLKKIRNGEPVTQNELDELAKLVLIQNPNVDIRALKEFYPQATASLDKLLRTIIGM
                     DSDAVEVRFAQFAADNSLTSQQLRFLSLLKNHSRDYGTIEMRQLFEQPFTHIHNEGVT
                     GVFPDIAQIARLQKIVEELGVVTDAATV"
                     /product="Type I restriction-modification system,
                     restriction subunit R (EC 3.1.21.3)"
                     /EC_number="3.1.21.3"
                     /transl_table=11
     CDS             13828..14067
                     /db_xref="SEED:fig|6666666.351416.peg.13"
                     /translation="MTTLKQAGFTDGMPVKIRVMPDCIVITTQNSRELWGCAEGLSVT
                     YVNRPKMLQWFNTFPGALNDTGDVPVIKRGNGHCG"
                     /product="putative cytoplasmic protein"
                     /transl_table=11
     CDS             complement(14112..14339)
                     /db_xref="SEED:fig|6666666.351416.peg.14"
                     /translation="MTRTELERQLDILGVHSNSYSLGTLKNSDCLCVVCENEHWNVYY
                     VERDRPSLLSSFLQEEEAYDFVLKQFKKWLS"
                     /product="hypothetical protein"
                     /transl_table=11
     CDS             complement(14336..24049)
                     /db_xref="SEED:fig|6666666.351416.peg.15"
                     /translation="MHQPPVRFTYRLLSYLISTIIAGQPLLPAVGAVITPQNGAGMDK
                     AANGVPVVNIATPNGAGISHNRFTDYNVGKEGLILNNATGKLNPTQLGGLIQNNPNLK
                     AGGEAKGIINEVTGGNRSLLQGYTEVAGKAANVMVANPYGITCDGCGFINTPHATLTT
                     GRPVMNADGSLQALEVTEGSITINGAGLDGTRSDAVSIIARATEVNAALHAKDLTVTA
                     GANRITADGRVSALKGEGDVPKVAVDTGALGGMYARRIHLTSTESGVGVNLGNLYARD
                     GDITLDASGRLTVNNSLATGAVTAKGQGVTLTGDHKAGGNLSVSSRSDIVLSNGTLNS
                     DKDLSLTAGGRITQQNEKLTAGRDVTLAAKNITQDTASQINAARDIVTVASDTLTTQG
                     QITAGQNLTASATTLTQDGILLAKGHAGLDAGTLNNSGAVQGASLTLGSTTLSNSGSL
                     LSGGPLTVNTRDFTQSGRTGAKGKVDITASGKLTSTGSLVSDDVLVLKAQDVTQNGVL
                     SGGKGLTVSAQALSSGKKSVTHSDAAMTLNVTTVALDGENSAGDTLLVQADKLSTAAG
                     AQLQSGKNLSINARDARLAGTQAAQQTMAVNASEKLTHSGKSSAPSLSLSAPELTSSG
                     VLVGSALNTQSQTLTNSGLLQGEASLTVNTQRLDNQQNGTLYSAADLTLDIPDIRNSG
                     LITGDNGLTLNTASLSNPGKIIADTLNVRATTLDGDGLLQGAGALALAGDTLSQGSNG
                     RWLTAGDLSLRGKTLHTAGTTQGQNLTVQADNWANSGSVLATGNLTASATGQLTSTGD
                     IMSQGDATLNAATTDNRGSLLSAGTLSLDGNSLDNRGTVQGNHVTIRQNSVTNSGTLT
                     GIAALTLAARMDMASPQPALMNNGGSLLTSGDLTITAGSITSSGHWQGKRVLITADSL
                     ANSGAIQAADSLTARLTGELVSTAGSKVTSNGEMALSALNLSNSGQWIAKNLTLKANS
                     LTSAGDITGVDALTLTVNQTLNNHASGKLLSAGVLTLKADSVTNDGQLQGNATTITAG
                     QLTNGGHLQGETLTLTASGGVNNRSGGVLMSRNALNVSTATLSNQGTIQGGGGVSLNA
                     TDRLQNDGKILSGSNLTLTAQVLANTGSGLVQAATLLLDVVNTVNGGRVLATGSADVK
                     GTTLNNTGTLQGADLLVNYHTFSNSGTLLGTSGLGVKGSSLLQNGTGRLYSAGNLLLD
                     AQDFSGQGQVVATGDVTLKLIAALTNHGTLAAGKTLSVTSQNAITNGGVMQGDAMVLG
                     AGEAFTNNGTLTAGKGNSVFSAQHLFLNAPGSLQAGGDVSLNSRSDITISGFTGTAGS
                     LTMNVAGTLLNSALIYARNNLKLFTDRLHNQHGDILAGNSLWVQKDSSGTANSEIINR
                     SGNIETTRGDITMNTAHLLNSWDAISASHEVIPGSSHGVISPVPENNRWWGVVWHDGV
                     EYLAVYWGKGATVPDEYRIRTGDTETVTVSASGHAARISGGADMHIRAGRLDNEASFI
                     LAGGGMTLSGDTLNNQGWQEGTTGKETVWRLASGSLPKAWFTEPWYRVYRQVSPDATE
                     ASGTSPAGQYRAVISAAGDVSASFATDTGNTTVMPRAGGAGNTITVPSLNSLTPPTVS
                     QGVSGEALLNESGTGITGPVWNDALPDTLKDIPGALSLSGASVSNYPLPSGNNGYFVP
                     STDPDSPYLITVNPKLDGLGKVDSSLFAGLYDLLRMQPGEAPRETDPAYTDEKQFLGS
                     SYILDRLGLKPEKDYRFLGDAAFDTRYVSNVILNQTGSRYINGTGSDLAQMKYLMDSA
                     AAQQKALGLTFGVSLTAGQVAQLTRSILWWESVTINGQTVMVPKLYLSPEDITLHNGS
                     VISGNNVQLAGGNITNSGGSINAQNDLLLDSTGSIDNLNAGLISAGGSLDLSAIGDIG
                     NISSVISGKTVSLESATGNISNLTRTEQWAMNNGYNHFSGTDTGPLAAVRATDSLFMG
                     AAGDISITGAAVSAGDSVLLSAGNDLNMNAIQAGERRRYGGSGWYETHAVAPTVTAGN
                     SLMLSAGRDVNSQAAGITAENSMDIRAGRDVNMAAESTGAGDHDSTFSMKTVHDSVRQ
                     QGTDMTSGGDITVTAGRDITSVATAVTAKGDIGVNAGHDIVLGTATESDYHYSESGET
                     RNRLLSHQTTRTITEDSVTREKGSLLSGNRVTVNAGNNLTVQGSDVVADRDVSLAADN
                     HVDVLAATSTDTSWRFKETKKSGLTGTGGIGFTTGSSKTTHDRREAGTTQSQSASTIG
                     STAGNVSITAGKQAHISGSDVIANRDISITGDSVVVDPGHDRRTVDEKFEQKKSGLTV
                     ALSGAVGSAINNAATMAREAKETSDSRLAALKGTQAVLSGVQAGVNHGLQQQSADPNN
                     GIGVSISLNHQQSKSETKYQHDIVSGSTLSAGNNVSVTATGKNKDHNNSGDILITGSQ
                     IKSGNDTSLNAQNDILLAAAADTRQTTGKNSSKGGGVGVSFGGGTNGGGLSIFAGING
                     SEGREKGNGTTWTETTVDAGKNVSLTSGHDTTLSGAQVSGEKVTADVGNNLTISSLQD
                     SDRYDSRQNSVAAGGSFTFGSMSGSGYASISQDKIKSNYDSVREQSGIYAGKDGFDVT
                     VGNHTQLNGAVIASTATDDKNSLSTGTLGWSDIHNQADYKASHTGISLSGGSGMSASQ
                     MVASNAIAGAANALTGMSGSSGHAEGTTSSAISGGNLIIRNKESQKQDIAGLSRDPEN
                     ANGSIAPIFDREKEQKRLQEAQVISQISGQMSNIVMTYGETEAMKAARKEHPGMSDAQ
                     LRETPEYREVMKGYGTGSTPQMVVQAITGVLGGLNAGNPGQILAGGLNPAVAQLIKQA
                     TGDNREANLMAHAVWGALAAQLGGNNAASGAAGAFSGELAARYIIDNYYGGRTDNLSE
                     QERQQISMLATIASGIAGGLAGNSTASAGTGAQAGRNSVENNYLSRDEAAEKASLEYK
                     LKNDLLSGDEKTKAEARLSQLDETDKARDAAIAEACPPGSKGSGACGALVGPAQKALV
                     EYGENVTYSLLYKDLYPQDAKNLETVLQGLDAGSITRDQAITEIAKASGVSWETAASR
                     YDTAMQLQAVTAALISTYGVNGLSGQGKSTSSATSLADKVKENITLSQKARESSNFGQ
                     FSKAEGVVQENLGIWPPNRGAYGPVEKVTLPAGTVIDRYGYPGGSFVSPIGVPFEQRA
                     LPSSHETTKPYFQYEILKPIDDVSQGKILPWFGQKGQGTQYELPKPVQWYLDKDYIKK
                     VDK"
                     /product="Putative large exoprotein involved in heme
                     utilization or adhesion of ShlA/HecA/FhaA family"
                     /transl_table=11
     CDS             complement(24062..25834)
                     /db_xref="SEED:fig|6666666.351416.peg.16"
                     /translation="MQRRQNNILTKTSLLSRALSVPCCDMFRRGSPWICYLSLSVFSG
                     FFIPAFSSPAAMLSPGDRSAIQQQQQQLLDENQRQRDALERSAPLTITPSPETSAGTE
                     GPCFTVSRIVVSGATRLTSAETDRLVAPWVNQCLNITGLTAVTDAVTDGYIRRGYITS
                     RAFLTEQDLSGGVLHITVMEGRLQQIRAEGADLPGRTLKMVFPGMEGKVLNLRDIEQG
                     MEQINRLRTEPVQIEISPGDREGWSVVTLTASPEWPVTGSAGFDNSGQKNTGTGQLNG
                     VLSFNNPLGLADNWFVSGGRSSDFSVSHDARNFAAGVSLPYGYTLVDYTYSWSDYLST
                     IDNRGWRWRSTGDLQTHRLGLSHVLFRNGNMKTALTGGLQHRIIHNYLDDVLLQGSSR
                     KLTSFSVGLNHTHKFLGGVGTLNPVFTRGMPWFGAESDHGKRGDLPVNQFRKWSVSAS
                     FQRPVTDRVWWLTSAYAQWSPDRLHGVEQLSLGGESSVRGFKEQYISGNNGGYLRNEL
                     SWSLFSLPYVGTVRAVTALDGGWLHSDSDDPYSSGTLWGAAAGLSTTSGHVSGSFTAG
                     LPLVYPDWLAPDHLTVYWRVAVAF"
                     /product="Channel-forming transporter/cytolysins
                     activator of TpsB family"
                     /transl_table=11
     CDS             25937..26110
                     /db_xref="SEED:fig|6666666.351416.peg.17"
                     /translation="MTRYQKKCQKRDLSSAFQNIESLEVNINSGTHMHLPLKPAQQAV
                     QSQSIPRVLSISE"
                     /product="hypothetical protein"
                     /transl_table=11
     CDS             26350..26739
                     /db_xref="SEED:fig|6666666.351416.peg.18"
                     /translation="MKRYIKWFAITIFISMLSACARTAPVQQISTTVSVGHTQEQVKN
                     AILKAGAQRKWIMTQVSPGVIKARYQTRNHVAEVRITYTATYYNIKYDSSLNLQASDG
                     KIHKNYNRWVRNLDKDIQVNLSTGATL"
                     /product="FIG00921676: hypothetical protein"
                     /transl_table=11
     CDS             26804..27862
                     /db_xref="SEED:fig|6666666.351416.peg.19"
                     /translation="MYEQDTLSALDAITEAQRIAFAPMLFQAALCLRNAGILDYLDQQ
                     GKQGAPLNAITEHTVLNEYAVGVLLDMGLSGRIITCKEGIYYLAKIGHYLLHDTMTRV
                     NMDFTQDVCYQGLFFLADSLNEGKPSGLKVFGDWPTIYPALSQLPDAARDSWFAFDHY
                     YSDGAFNAALPYVFANNPTTLYDVGGNTGKWALRCCKYNENIAVTLLDLPQQIVLAKE
                     NIANAGFSDRIDFHAVDMLSDAPLPGEADIWWMSQFLDCFSPEQIISILSKIASVMKP
                     GAKLCIMELFWDAQRFEATSFSLNASSLYFTCMANGNSRFYSAEKFYDYLNKAGFQVA
                     ERHDNLGVGHTLLICQKK"
                     /product="Biotin synthesis protein BioC"
                     /transl_table=11
     CDS             27903..28625
                     /db_xref="SEED:fig|6666666.351416.peg.20"
                     /translation="MKFALNITNWQALAPGLSDVQQWQAWSRQPWAIDPAAPLAKLSE
                     LPMMTARRLSSGSKLAVECGLTMLRRHQPDAVLYTSRHGELERNYRIVHALATEQALS
                     PTDFALSVHNSSVGNLTIVAKQPIVSSSLSAGRDSFQQGLCEVLSLLQAGYQRVLMVD
                     FDGFLPEFYHPQLPAEMPTWPYAVALVIEAGDDWQCETQPAIAVNETTLPQSMLFLQH
                     YLQNADAFSLPGERVQWRWSRR"
                     /product="3-oxoacyl-[ACP] synthase"
                     /transl_table=11
     CDS             28634..29443
                     /db_xref="SEED:fig|6666666.351416.peg.21"
                     /translation="MSRLEWTWRLVMTGLCFVLFGLGGLLLSVVWFNILLVLVWDTSR
                     RRRLARRSIAASFRLFLTVAKGLGVLDYRIDGAEILRQERGCLVVANHPTLIDYVLLA
                     SVMPETDCLVKSALLKNPFLGGVVRAADYLINSEAETLLPRCQQRLAQGDTILIFPEG
                     TRTKPGEKMTLQRGAANIAVRCTSDLRIVTIGCSEHLLDKQSKWYDVPPARPFFTVEV
                     HGRVEINKFYDATSHEPALAARQLNRHLLLQLQQGCLPLSGINNASALSGN"
                     /product="FIG018329: 1-acyl-sn-glycerol-3-phosphate
                     acyltransferase"
                     /transl_table=11
     CDS             29418..29675
                     /db_xref="SEED:fig|6666666.351416.peg.22"
                     /translation="MQALYLEIKNLIISTLNLDELTPDDIDTNAPLFGDGLGLDSIDA
                     LELGLAVKNEYGVVLSAESEEMRQHFFSVATLASFIAAQRA"
                     /product="Acyl carrier protein (ACP1)"
                     /transl_table=11
     CDS             29687..29938
                     /db_xref="SEED:fig|6666666.351416.peg.23"
                     /translation="MTDQQTIYQEVSALLVKLFEIDPQDIKPEARLYEDLELDSIDAV
                     DMIVHLQKKTGKKIKPEEFKAVRTVQDVVEAVERLLQEG"
                     /product="Acyl carrier protein (ACP2)"
                     /transl_table=11
     CDS             29943..30524
                     /db_xref="SEED:fig|6666666.351416.peg.24"
                     /translation="MSGIRSLPMIKLLTGLLLLAWPFLIWLGLVHNSLHWLLPLMALL
                     LLLRLRQPRRQTGPLQVVTKIVAVVGIVLCVSSFLLKTHQLLLFYPVVVNAVMLAVFG
                     GSLRSTMPIVERLARLQEPDLPEKAVRYTRRVTQVWCLFFIFNGSIALFTTLYGNMPL
                     WTAWNGIIAYLLIGFLTAGEWLIRCQMIKRKTP"
                     /product="FIG017861: hypothetical protein"
                     /transl_table=11
     CDS             30521..31879
                     /db_xref="SEED:fig|6666666.351416.peg.25"
                     /translation="MNQTLSLSQWLTASRPVTTPVAWLGEYTWTLGHLRHDVALLIDH
                     LRDQPGNRWALCFENSYLFIVALLATLHSGKIPVIPGHNRAALLNVQRSLFDCVLSDK
                     RLGWNGPQFVVSTSHQMTTSTIAFDDIASDAFIELFTSGSTGQPKQIAKPVISLDQEA
                     NMLATHFADRLLGCRFVASVMPQHLYGLTFRIFLPMALGLPLHAAMLWYSEQLAALSH
                     TYRYAFVSSPAFLKRLDLHLTPPPVEMILSAGGMLPWQDVEKTSTWLNIWPDEIYGST
                     ETGILAWRYRQQDNIPWFTFSDVHLSQESEGVRVFSPLIPAEGLVLDDMLQFNENGQF
                     HLIGRRGRVVKIEEKRISLVEIEQRLLALDGIMDVAAIPLIRNGRQAIGVVVVPNKEA
                     RQIWQCSGGKTLELSWRKALLPWLEPVAVPRYWRIIDEIPVNNMNKRVYAQLQELFHD
                     TP"
                     /product="FIGfam138462: Acyl-CoA synthetase, AMP-(fatty)
                     acid ligase"
                     /transl_table=11
     CDS             31866..32219
                     /db_xref="SEED:fig|6666666.351416.peg.26"
                     /translation="MIRHEIERHQVQPQEMEIVLYLDPMLYWFNGHFAVQPLLPGVAQ
                     LDWVMHYATTLLAPGWRFRSIQNVKFLAPLIPETTVTLQLTWQETSQVLTFCYQRHDG
                     DARHTASSGKIRLCR"
                     /product="(3R)-hydroxymyristoyl-[ACP] dehydratase (EC
                     4.2.1.-)"
                     /transl_table=11
     CDS             32210..33886
                     /db_xref="SEED:fig|6666666.351416.peg.27"
                     /translation="MSVNFSPCVLIPCYNHGAMMPGVLARLKPFNLPCIVVDDGSDAA
                     TQQQLDNLVAEQPGVTLIRLAENTGKGAAVMRGLQAAADAGFSHAVQVDADGQHAIED
                     IPKLLALAEQHPAALISGQPIYDDSIPRSRLYGRWVTHVWVWIETLSLQLKDSMCGFR
                     VYPVAPTLQLAKYATIGKRMDFDTEVMVRLYWQGNTSYFVPTRVTYPQDGLSHFDALK
                     DNVRISLMHTRLFFGMLPRIPSLLMRRSSSHWARQSEVKGLWGMRLMLLVWRLLGRTA
                     FSALLYPVVGVYWLTAARARKASQDWLARVRQHQPQAAKLNSYQHFLRFGNAMLDKIA
                     SWRGELQLGHDVLFAPGAEAALDVRDPRGKLLLASHLGDVEVCRALAKIQGYKTINAL
                     VFSENAQRFKQIMQEMAPQAGINLMPVTDIGPETAILLKEKLDNGEWVAIVGDRIAVT
                     PQRGGDWRVCWSPFMGQPAPFPQGPFILASILRCPVNLIFALRQRGKLHIHCETFADP
                     LLLPRGERQQALQNAIDHYAARLEHYALQSPLDWFNFFDFWQLPEIQDKE"
                     /product="FIG143263: Glycosyl transferase /
                     Lysophospholipid acyltransferase"
                     /transl_table=11
     CDS             33890..34312
                     /db_xref="SEED:fig|6666666.351416.peg.28"
                     /translation="MLNDPRFTAEVELTIPFHDVDMMGVAWHGNYFRYFEVAREALLN
                     QFNYGYRQMKESGYLWPVVDTRVKYRHALTFEQRIRVRAHIEEFENRLRIGYQIFDAE
                     TGKRATTGYTIQVAVEEQSRELCFVSPDILFERMGVKP"
                     /product="FIG002571: 4-hydroxybenzoyl-CoA thioesterase
                     domain protein"
                     /transl_table=11
     CDS             34309..34914
                     /db_xref="SEED:fig|6666666.351416.peg.29"
                     /translation="MKFLPLLALLISPFVSALTLDDLQQRFTEQPVIRAHFDQTRTIK
                     DLPQPLRSQGQMLIARDQGLLWDQTSPFPMQLLLDDKRMVQVINGQPPQIITAENNPQ
                     MFQFNHLLRALFQADRKVLEQNFRVEFADKGEGRWTLRLTPTTTPLDKIFNTIDLAGQ
                     TYLESIQLNDKQGDRTDIALTQHQLTPAQLSDDERQRFAAQ"
                     /product="FIG027190: Putative transmembrane protein"
                     /transl_table=11
     CDS             34883..37201
                     /db_xref="SEED:fig|6666666.351416.peg.30"
                     /translation="MTNANVLPPSKRPALLWGLVCLVMAVVLLILLPQSRLNSSVLAM
                     LPKQAMGDIPPALNDGFMQRLDRQLVWLVSPGKEANPRVAQEWLTLLQKSAALGDIKG
                     PMDAASQQAWGAFFWQHRNGLIDPDTRARLQNGGEAQAQWILSQLYSAFSGVSGKELQ
                     NDPLMLMRGSQLAMAKNGQRLRLMDGWLVTQDPQGNYWYLLHGELAGSSFDMQQTHQL
                     ITTLNTLEKALKTRYPQAQLLSRGTVFYSDYASQQAKQDISTLGVATLLGVILLIVAV
                     FRSLRPLLLCVISIGIGALAGTAATLLIFGELHLMTLVMSMSVIGISADYTLYYLTER
                     MVHGNDVSPWQSLAKVRNALLLALLTTVAAYLIMMLAPFPGIRQMAIFAAVGLSASCL
                     TVLFWHPWLCRGLPVRPVPAMALMLRWLAAWRRNKKLSRGLPVALALFSLAGMSMLRV
                     DDDISQLQALPQHILAQEKAITALTGQSVDQKWFVVYGDSPQQTLRRLEKYTASLEYA
                     KKEGLISNYRTIPLNSLARQEEDLDLLKTAAPTVTKALQNAGLTAVKPDLNAMPVKVD
                     EWLASPASEGWRLLWLTLENGESGVLVPVEGVKSSALLQEIASYYPGGIAWVDRKSSF
                     DELFALYRYVLTGLLLVALAVIACGAVARLGWRKGLISLVPSVLSLGCGLAVLAMSGQ
                     AVNLFSLLALVLVLGIGINYTLFFSNPRGTPLTSLLAIALAMLTTLLTLGMLVFSATQ
                     AISSFGIVLVSGIFTAFLLSPLAMPDKKRTKK"
                     /product="FIG021862: membrane protein, exporter"
                     /transl_table=11
     CDS             37198..37782
                     /db_xref="SEED:fig|6666666.351416.peg.31"
                     /translation="MIKSTFWRAFALTATLILTGCSHSQPEQEGRPQAWLQPGTRITL
                     PAPGISPAVNSQQLLTGSFNGKTQSLLVMLNADDQKITLAGLSSVGIRLFLVTYDAQG
                     LRAEQSIVVPQLPPASQVLADVMLSHWPISAWQPQLPAGWTLRDNGDKRELRNASGKL
                     VTEITYLNRQGKRVPIRIEQHVFKYHITIQYLGD"
                     /product="FIG035331: hypothetical protein"
                     /transl_table=11
     CDS             37784..38953
                     /db_xref="SEED:fig|6666666.351416.peg.32"
                     /translation="MIYISAVGMINALGNNLDEIAANLARGVAPGMRPRAGWLQGHPQ
                     AVLAGVDGELPLIPEKFAAHRSRNNQILLAALAQLQPQVDDAIAKYGCERIAIVLGTS
                     TSGLHEGDTHVNLHTHGQPSTTWHYAQQELGDPSRFLSHWLALDGPAYTLSTACSSSA
                     RAMISGRRLIEAGLVDAAIVGGADTLSRMPINGFHSLESLSPTLCQPFSRDRAGITIG
                     EGAGLMLLTREPQPIALLGVGESSDAYHISAPHPQGEGAIRAINQALTDAQLTPDDVG
                     YINLHGTATQLNDQIESMVVNALFGERVPCSSTKHLTGHTLGAAGITEAAISMLILQR
                     DLPLPAQDFSLSPRDPTLPPCGIIEKPQPLARPVILSNSFAFGGNNASILLGRVS"
                     /product="3-oxoacyl-[ACP] synthase (EC 2.3.1.41) FabV
                     like"
                     /EC_number="2.3.1.41"
                     /transl_table=11
     CDS             38950..39414
                     /db_xref="SEED:fig|6666666.351416.peg.33"
                     /translation="MSHYLSPGAYLPHDAPMLLLEDVVSVSDDSAVCRVTVSPSGVLA
                     PFLDPDGNLPGWFALELMAQTVGVWSGWHRHQQGKNSIELGMILGARELLCTTGILPA
                     GQTLTITVKLLMQDDRFGSFECSINDGEATGRINTFQPTAEELTTLFQQGAS"
                     /product="3-hydroxydecanoyl-[ACP] dehydratase (EC
                     4.2.1.60)"
                     /EC_number="4.2.1.60"
                     /transl_table=11
     CDS             39414..40145
                     /db_xref="SEED:fig|6666666.351416.peg.34"
                     /translation="MSRSVLVTGASKGIGRAIACKLAADGFNIGVHYHRDATGAQETL
                     NAIVANGGNGRLLSFDVANREQCREVLEHEIAQHGAWYGVVSNAGIARDAAFPALSDD
                     DWDAVIHTNLDSFYNVIQPCIMPMIGARQGGRIITLSSVSGVMGNRGQVNYSAAKAGI
                     IGATKALAIELAKRKITVNCIAPGLIDTGMIEMEESALKEAMSMIPMKRMGQAEEVAG
                     LASYLMSDIAGYVTRQVISINGGML"
                     /product="3-oxoacyl-[ACP] reductase (EC 1.1.1.100)"
                     /EC_number="1.1.1.100"
                     /transl_table=11
     CDS             40142..41371
                     /db_xref="SEED:fig|6666666.351416.peg.35"
                     /translation="MTRRVVITGMGGVTAFGENWQDVSARLLAYENAVRKMPEWQVYD
                     GLHTLLGAPVDDFTLPEHYTRKRIRAMGRVSQMSTRASELALEQAGLIGDPILTSGET
                     GIAYGSSTGSTGPVSEFATMLTEKHTNNITGTTYVQMMPHTTAVNTGLFFGLRGRVIP
                     TSSACTSGSQAIGYAWEAIRHGYQTVMVAGGAEELCPSEAAVFDTLFATSQHNDAPKT
                     TPSPFDENRDGLVIGEGAGTLILEELEHAKARGATIYGEIVGFATNCDAAHITQPQRE
                     TMQYCMEQSLKIAGLSAQDIGYISAHGTATDRGDMAESLATATIYGDNVPLSSLKSYF
                     GHTLGACGALEAWMSLQMMREGWFAPTLNLNKPDPNCGALDYIMHEARKVDCEFLQSN
                     NFAFGGINTSIIIKRWP"
                     /product="FIG138576: 3-oxoacyl-[ACP] synthase (EC
                     2.3.1.41)"
                     /EC_number="2.3.1.41"
                     /transl_table=11
     CDS             41592..41708
                     /db_xref="SEED:fig|6666666.351416.peg.36"
                     /translation="MSLAQRTDLTYLNGQPENSLPSCIVRQCLLPTTSVAVK"
                     /product="hypothetical protein"
                     /transl_table=11
     CDS             41796..41924
                     /db_xref="SEED:fig|6666666.351416.peg.37"
                     /translation="MLLHVVYMNASRLQGFRVFDVDGRLLLYILIAAGAAGLNEIR"
                     /product="hypothetical protein"
                     /transl_table=11
     CDS             complement(42211..43242)
                     /db_xref="SEED:fig|6666666.351416.peg.38"
                     /translation="MEKTRKRRGTGRVTLQEVANFAGVGTMTVSRALRTPEQVSDKLR
                     EKIEQAVEELGYIPNRTAGALASGHSHTVAVLVPSLTDKASSRFMQSLQQVLNKNEFQ
                     LLLGCHEYNQLKEAEILMTLLQGNPAALVIFGSQLADKTHQILEKTNIPTINVIGSPF
                     SPAQITIETAFFEASHKLTEHLLEQGYKNIGFIGAHMDNRLQRQQLNGWHKAMLSHYQ
                     NTDLVITMPDAASLQLGRYALNEILLRQPELDAVICSHEEIALGIMFECQRRLLKIPG
                     NIAVACLDGSDNCDQTHPTLTSIRIDYKKMGIETGKLLIGLLNNNHDESEESRIVQFN
                     YQIELRQST"
                     /product="Transcriptional regulator, LacI family"
                     /transl_table=11
     CDS             43513..43956
                     /db_xref="SEED:fig|6666666.351416.peg.39"
                     /translation="MLKNLLNTEVVQVVEQVKDWREAVAISCRPLIENGSIEPRYVDA
                     IYHSHDTIGPYYVVGPGIAMPHARPEEGANKLSLALTLIPSGVNFDADENDPVKLLIV
                     LAATDSTSHIEAISQLAKLFDNEKDIQAILTAKTTQDILSVIARY"
                     /product="Ascorbate-specific PTS system, EIIA component
                     (EC 2.7.1.-)"
                     /transl_table=11
     CDS             43972..44259
                     /db_xref="SEED:fig|6666666.351416.peg.40"
                     /translation="MKITVVCGNGLGTSLMMEMSIKSILKDLSVSADVDHVDLGSAKG
                     TPSDIYVGTKDIAEQLAAQSVAGKIVALENMIDKKAMRERLSVVLTELGAL"
                     /product="Putative sugar phosphotransferase component II
                     B"
                     /transl_table=11
     CDS             44272..45528
                     /db_xref="SEED:fig|6666666.351416.peg.41"
                     /translation="MDFFRFLMSDVLSEPAVLVGLIALIGLIAQKKPVTECIKGTVKT
                     IMGFVILGAGAGLVVSSLGDFANIFQHAFGIQGVVPNNEAIVSVAQKSFGKEMAMIMF
                     FAMVINIMIARFTPWKFIFLTGHHTLFMSMMVAVILATAGMTGITLIAVGSLVVGVAM
                     VFFPAIAHPYMKKVTGSDDVAIGHFSTLSYVLAGFIGSKFGNKEHSTEDMNVPKSLLF
                     LRDTPVAISFTMSIIFLVTCLFAGADAVKELSGGKNWFMFSIMQSITFAAGVYIILQG
                     VRMVIAEIVPAFKGISDKLVPNARPALDCPVVFPYAPNAVLVGFLSSFAAGLIGMFTL
                     YLLNMIVIIPGVVPHFFVGAAAGVFGNATGGRRGAILGAFAQGLLITFLPVFLLPVLG
                     DIGFANTTFSDADFGALGILLGIIVR"
                     /product="FIG00732228: membrane protein"
                     /transl_table=11
     CDS             complement(45744..46028)
                     /db_xref="SEED:fig|6666666.351416.peg.42"
                     /translation="MEQKTLSAEPRRLFSNEFKLQMVKLALQPRGSVARIAREHDIND
                     NLLFKWLRLSLIKGRISRRLPVTNSSGIGVELLPVEMTLDERPYPVFYAR"
                     /product="Mobile element protein"
                     /transl_table=11
     CDS             complement(46450..47463)
                     /db_xref="SEED:fig|6666666.351416.peg.43"
                     /translation="MSTRINLWRALFGEKPRILLENSDFTVTSFRYDSGVEGLKIANS
                     RGHLIILPWMGQMIWDAQFDGHGLTMCNMFRQPKPATEVIETYGCFAFHSGLLANGCP
                     SAEDTHLLHGEMACAAMDEAWLELDGDMLRLNGRYEYVMGFGHHYLAQPTVVLHKSST
                     LFDIKMAVTNLASVDMPLQYMCHMNYAYIPNATFSQNIPDEILRLRESVPSHVNPTAQ
                     WLAFNQRIMQGEASLSTLSQPEFYDPEIVFFADKLDAYTDQPEFRMISPDGTTFVTRF
                     YSAELNYVTRWILYNGEQQVAAFALPATCRPEGYLAAQRNGTLIQVAPQQTRTFTVTT
                     GIE"
                     /product="Putative uncharacterized protein STY3991"
                     /transl_table=11
     CDS             complement(47475..48791)
                     /db_xref="SEED:fig|6666666.351416.peg.44"
                     /translation="MNDKNIIQMPDGYLNKTPLFQFILLSCLFPLWGCAAALNDILIT
                     QFKSVFSLSNFASALVQSAFYGGYFLIAIPASLVIKKTSYKVAILIGLTLYIGGCTLF
                     FPASHMATYTMFLAAIFAIAIGLSFLETAANTYSSMIGPKAYATLRLNISQTFYPIGA
                     ASGILLGKYLVFSEGESLEKQMSGMNAEQIHNFKVLMLENTLEPYKYMIMILVVVMVL
                     FLLTRFPTCKVAQTSHHKRPSAMDTLRYLARNPRFRRGIVAQFLYVGMQVAVWSFTIR
                     LALELGDINERDASNFMVYSFACFFIGKFIANILMTRFNPEKVLILYSVIGALFLAYV
                     ALAPSFSAVYVAVLVSVLFGPCWATIYAGTLDTVDNEHTEMAGAVIVMAIVGAAVVPA
                     IQGYIADMFHSLQLSFLVSMLCFVYVGVYFWRESKVRTALAEVTAS"
                     /product="Homolog of fucose/glucose/galactose permeases"
                     /transl_table=11
     CDS             complement(48819..49739)
                     /db_xref="SEED:fig|6666666.351416.peg.45"
                     /db_xref="GO:0004747"
                     /translation="MDIAVIGSNMVDLITYTNQMPKEGETLEAPAFKIGCGGKGANQA
                     VAAAKLNSKVLMLTKVGDDIFADNTIRNLESWGINTTYVEKVPCTSSGVAPIFVNANS
                     SNSILIIKGANKFLSPEDIDRAAEDLKKCKLIVLQLEVQLETVYHAIEFGKKNGIEVL
                     LNPAPALRELDMSYACKCDFFIPNETELEILTGMSVDTYDHIRLAARSLVDKGLNNII
                     VTMSEKGALWMTRDQEVHVPAFKVNAVDTSGAGDAFIGCFSHYYVQSGDVEAALKKAA
                     LFAAFSVTGKGTQSSYPSIEQFNEFLTLNE"
                     /product="Ribokinase (EC 2.7.1.15)"
                     /EC_number="2.7.1.15"
                     /transl_table=11
     CDS             50042..50824
                     /db_xref="SEED:fig|6666666.351416.peg.46"
                     /translation="METKQKERIRRLIEILKKTDRIHLKDAARMLEVSVMTIRRDLHQ
                     EDEPLPLTLLGGYIVMVHKPAPSMPVIQDVPRNHRDDLPIAILAAGMVNENDLIFFDN
                     GQEIPLVISMIPDAITFTGICYSHRVFVALNEKPNVTAILCGGTYRARSDAFYDASNS
                     SPLDSLNPRKIFISASGVHDHFGVSWFNPEDLATKRKAMARGLRKILLARHALFDEVA
                     SASLAPLSAFDVLISERPLPADYVTHCRNASVKIITPDSEDE"
                     /product="Deoxyribose operon repressor, DeoR family"
                     /transl_table=11
     CDS             complement(50925..51041)
                     /db_xref="SEED:fig|6666666.351416.peg.47"
                     /db_xref="GO:0003984"
                     /translation="MWAFSRRAFNVEGIFCLPIQDSDKSHIRLLVNDDQRLE"
                     /product="Acetolactate synthase small subunit (EC
                     2.2.1.6)"
                     /EC_number="2.2.1.6"
                     /transl_table=11
     CDS             complement(51351..51464)
                     /db_xref="SEED:fig|6666666.351416.peg.48"
                     /translation="MLLQVGAATVPGDNEPFTALKATLQSFTFPVVAGIFR"
                     /product="hypothetical protein"
                     /transl_table=11
     CDS             51508..51627
                     /db_xref="SEED:fig|6666666.351416.peg.49"
                     /translation="MNKTPDASPDSASNTSVIYTILSLLNLVKPVQTRRETHA"
                     /product="hypothetical protein"
                     /transl_table=11
     CDS             complement(51827..52261)
                     /db_xref="SEED:fig|6666666.351416.peg.50"
                     /translation="MRILNCYMANDSKGHFVTAKEAAKHNRQDVLCCVSCGCPLTLQR
                     GNDGQPPWFEHDQMTVAEKILLRCTWLDPAEKEARRLHLQGMTVPDYTVKVRKWFCVM
                     CDEDYEGEKCCPRCGTGVYSRAWGRQEVPSEDARADNPLQRL"
                     /product="FIG00638721: hypothetical protein"
                     /transl_table=11
     CDS             complement(52249..52650)
                     /db_xref="SEED:fig|6666666.351416.peg.51"
                     /translation="MYAKSFLALDGNGRLTGARTAQTAPYDRYTCHLCGSALRYHPQY
                     DTERPWFEHTDDGLTKHGHECPYVRPERREVRLIKRLQQFVPDALPVVRKASWHCRQC
                     HHDYYGEQYCTNCQTGGFSIPRTTQEEICEF"
                     /product="FIG00639161: hypothetical protein"
                     /transl_table=11
     CDS             complement(52733..52864)
                     /db_xref="SEED:fig|6666666.351416.peg.52"
                     /translation="MSGGNDVSTRPLTVFYVSVPLCDNHSAVTATSLLYPNSSPDFN"
                     /product="hypothetical protein"
                     /transl_table=11
     CDS             complement(52910..53479)
                     /db_xref="SEED:fig|6666666.351416.peg.53"
                     /translation="MTYKYNPFWQQRIRETVRHALDVHPRLTALRVDLRLPDVPAATD
                     AAVISRFINALKARIDAYQKRKHREGKRVHSSTLHYAWAREFGELKGKKHYHLLLLVN
                     RDTWCRAGDYRAPGSLAGMIKQAWCSALGVDVGCHATLVHFPAWPAVWLERDDDAGLR
                     DMLKRADYLAKEYTKVNGTGERNFGCSRS"
                     /product="Intergenic-region protein"
                     /transl_table=11
     CDS             53683..53880
                     /db_xref="SEED:fig|6666666.351416.peg.54"
                     /translation="MVIRKTVCRDCDNAIPHNTECCPGYVSADPFDYYRNTDRLLCLL
                     TLLPVLILAVVSGVSVFVLLQ"
                     /product="FIG00639191: hypothetical protein"
                     /transl_table=11
     CDS             complement(54225..54365)
                     /db_xref="SEED:fig|6666666.351416.peg.55"
                     /translation="MISHTRYKLTPAEMEAFNSAVDHRLAELTMNKLYDRVPASVWKY
                     VI"
                     /product="Haemolysin expression modulating protein
                     paralog"
                     /transl_table=11
     CDS             complement(54872..54985)
                     /db_xref="SEED:fig|6666666.351416.peg.56"
                     /translation="MAEPYRYAGWLLRNDASARARDKEGMIFVRKRGKLAF"
                     /product="hypothetical protein"
                     /transl_table=11
     CDS             55126..55332
                     /db_xref="SEED:fig|6666666.351416.peg.57"
                     /translation="MITPVSLMDDQMVDMAFITQLTGLTDKWFYKLIKDGDFPAPIKM
                     GRSSRWLKSEVEAWLQARIAQSRP"
                     /product="FIG00638000: hypothetical protein"
                     /transl_table=11
     CDS             55419..56021
                     /db_xref="SEED:fig|6666666.351416.peg.58"
                     /translation="MKPQYQTRYELLHESYQKWLTGFTRHAVSWGVCHPNIYYFHNLT
                     PGWVSFNGEKPEIAIVPQSLHRLIYGPDKRTTPPLDDDLIVNLCTSEHLLVHHPMLEG
                     ILLSECERLRQRSLANKLISLFRQFGGTELRLKLVWLCWLDLMTGNCLDDWTENLKRK
                     SEKELEEWIINRQKQSAALTDLMDQYVLLAYRTTVDDKRT"
                     /product="FIG00638808: hypothetical protein"
                     /transl_table=11
     CDS             complement(56343..57827)
                     /db_xref="SEED:fig|6666666.351416.peg.59"
                     /translation="MSFGQPCDEFPLSSLPPLIRDAVIEAQQITQAPLGLVAASALGA
                     VSLVCQNLIDVCRLNTLRGPVSLFFLTLAESGERKTAVDKLLMKPLYQQEMQLYSRYK
                     SELAVWKNKEELLKAQKKALLSKLNKELRKGADESETLRQLEVLQKNSAEEPVRYKFI
                     FNDATTAAIKNQLCGKWRSVGIMSDEAGIIFDGYTLSELPFINKMWDGSVLSVDRKNE
                     PEQMIENARMTLSLMVQPGLFDRYMERKGSVARDSGFLARCLISKPATTQGKRFINGA
                     VIPGGSLTAFHERLMELARGSIEKSSEDERYCLHFSPEAQKIFIEHYNVLEQDLSPSG
                     PLSPFRGHVSKKTENIARIAALFQYFSYGEGKISADIMTSAVVISSWYTDEYKKLFAL
                     PDESELQQKDAEELFDWLIEECRGECPPRVRKNYILQCGPGRFRNRKKLNALLNILES
                     QFRLSVVPEGKTMYVLLPQIASLKLSDVSGIFTSGYHYNKLRAK"
                     /product="Hyphotheical protein"
                     /transl_table=11
     CDS             complement(58023..58139)
                     /db_xref="SEED:fig|6666666.351416.peg.60"
                     /translation="MIPEGVIPGVLFMILPGRKPVSAIPGMMLFVRTWLYKI"
                     /product="hypothetical protein"
                     /transl_table=11
     CDS             complement(58260..58382)
                     /db_xref="SEED:fig|6666666.351416.peg.61"
                     /translation="MCLSKKCYFNPFSSLAGDYTEVFEEKMVHFICVSREEVFY"
                     /product="hypothetical protein"
                     /transl_table=11
     CDS             complement(58634..58807)
                     /db_xref="SEED:fig|6666666.351416.peg.62"
                     /translation="MFTAVSIFQCIVGEMSVGDIKFTFIIILLLLCVFYKSAHVMISV
                     DTMWLSVSLPGHA"
                     /product="hypothetical protein"
                     /transl_table=11
     CDS             59058..59930
                     /db_xref="SEED:fig|6666666.351416.peg.63"
                     /translation="MNPSDAIEAIEKPLSSLPYSLSRHILEHLRKLTRHEPVIGIMGK
                     SGAGKSSLCNALFQGEVTPVSDVHAGTREVRRFRLSGHGHSMVITDLPGVGESRDRDA
                     EYEALYRDILPELDLVLWLIKADDRALSVDEYFWRHILHRGHQRVLFVVTQADKTEPC
                     HEWDMAGIQPSPAQAQNIREKTEAVFRLFRPVHPVVAVSARTGWELDTLVSALMTALP
                     DHAASPLMTRLQDELRTESVRSQAREQFTGAVDRIFDTAESVCIASVARTVLRAVRDS
                     VVSVARAVWNWIFF"
                     /product="NgrB"
                     /transl_table=11
     CDS             60134..60292
                     /db_xref="SEED:fig|6666666.351416.peg.64"
                     /translation="MQNGIAHNGLILLWRMREGKHLCPGKTTLSDHAVLYLPVSTFVG
                     TGFFIHPL"
                     /product="Antigen 43 precursor"
                     /transl_table=11
     CDS             60303..63149
                     /db_xref="SEED:fig|6666666.351416.peg.65"
                     /translation="MKRHLNTSYRLVWNHITGTLVVASELARSRGKRTGVAVALSLAA
                     VTSVPALAADTVVQAGETVSGGTLTNHDDQIVFGTANGMTISTGLEYGPDNEANTGGQ
                     WIQNGGIANNTTVTGGGLQRVNAGGSVSDTVISAGGGQSLQGQAVNTTLNGGEQWVHE
                     GGIATGTVINEKGWQAVKSGAMATDTVVNTGAEGGPDAENGDTGQFVRGNAVRTTINE
                     NGRQIVAAEGTANTTVVYAGGDQTVHGYALDTTLNGGNQYVHNGGTASDTVVNSDGWQ
                     IVKEGGLADFTIVNQKGKLQVNAGGTATNVTLKQGGALVTSTAATVTGSNRLGNFTVE
                     NGNADGVVLESGGRLDVLEGHSARKTRVDDGGTLAVSAGGKATDVTMTSGGALIADSG
                     ATVEGTNASGKFSIDGISGQASGLLLENGGSFTVNAGGQAGNTTVGHRGTLTLAAGGS
                     LSGRTQLSKGASMVLNGDVVSTGDIVNAGEIRFDNQTTQDAVLSRAVAKGDSPVTFHK
                     LTTSNLTGQGGTINMRVRLDGSNASDQLVINGGQATGKTWLAFTNVGNSNLGVATTGQ
                     GIRVVDAQNGATTEEGAFALSRPLQAGAFNYTLNRDSDEDWYLRSENAYRAEVPLYAS
                     MLTQAMDYDRILAGSRSHQTGVNGENNSVRLSIQGSHLGHDNNGGIARGATPESSGSY
                     GFVRLEGDLLRTEVAGMSLTTGVYGAAGHSSVDVKDDDGSRAGTVRDDASSLGGYLNL
                     VHTSSGLWADIVAQGTRHSMKASSDNNDFRARGWGWLGSLETGLPFSITDNLMLEPQL
                     QYTWQGLSLDDGQDNAGYVKFGHGSAQHVRAGFRLGSHNDMTFGEGTSSRDTLRDSAK
                     HSVRELPVNGWVQPSVIRTFSSRGDMSMGTAAAGSNLTFSPSRNGTSLDLQAGLEARV
                     RENITLGVQAGYAHSVSGSSAEGYNGQATLNVTF"
                     /product="Antigen 43 precursor"
                     /transl_table=11
     CDS             63270..65786
                     /db_xref="SEED:fig|6666666.351416.peg.66"
                     /translation="MLQIVGALILLIAGFAILRLLFRALISTASALAGLILLCLFGPA
                     LLAGYITERITRLFHIRWLAGVFLTIAGMIISFMWGLDGKHIALEAHTFDSVKFILTT
                     ALAGGLLAVPLQIKNIQQNGITPEDISKEINGYYCCFYTAFFLMACSACAPLIALQYD
                     ISPSLMWWGGLLYWLAALVTLLWAASQIQALKKLTCAISQTLEEQPVLNSKSWLTSLQ
                     NDYSLPDSLTERIWLTLISQRISRGELREFELADGNWLLNNAWYERNMAGFNEQLKEN
                     LSFTPDELKTLFRNRLNLSPEANDDFLDRCLDGGDWYPFSEGRRFVSFHHVDELRVCA
                     SCGLTEVHHALENHKPDPEWYCSSLCRETETLCQEIYERPYNSFISDATANGLILMKL
                     PETWSTNEKMFASGGQGHGFAAERGNHIVDRVRLKNARILGDNNARNGADRLVSGTEI
                     QTKYCSTAARSVGAAFDGQNGQYRYMGNNGPMQLEVPRDQYAGAVETMRNKIREGKVP
                     GVTDPAEASRLIRRGHLTYTQARNITRFGTIESVTYDIAEGSVVSLAAGGISFALTAS
                     VFWLSTGDRDAALQTAAVQAGKTFTRTLAVYVTTQQLHRLSVVQGMLKHIDFSTASPT
                     VRLALQKGTGAGNISALNKVMKGTLVTSLALVAVTTGPDMIKMLRGRISGAQFIRNLA
                     VASSGVAGGAVGSVAGGILFSPLGPFGALTGRVVGGVLGGMIASAVSGKIAGALVEED
                     RVKILAMIQEQVTWLAGSFLLTGHEIENLNENLARVIDQNALEIIFAAGIQQRAATNM
                     LIKPLVVSIIRQRPVMEYDASHLGNMVNRLEEALPPELPA"
                     /product="probable membrane protein b2001"
                     /transl_table=11
     CDS             65862..66317
                     /db_xref="SEED:fig|6666666.351416.peg.67"
                     /translation="MIHLFKTCMITAFILGLTWSAPLRAQDQRYISIRNTDTIWLPGN
                     ICAYQFRLDNGGNDEGFGPLTITLQLKDKYGQTLVTRKMETEAFGDSNATRTTDAFLE
                     TECVENVATTEIIKATEESNGHRVSLPLSVFNPQDYHPLLITVSGKNVN"
                     /product="FIG00639908: hypothetical protein"
                     /transl_table=11
     CDS             complement(66438..66626)
                     /db_xref="SEED:fig|6666666.351416.peg.68"
                     /translation="MSEKTVTGEPRIKHLSGIGFRIPAAPASLTFRVADNPTEMHSRV
                     ILDKHIAVSGYDSNRLPV"
                     /product="FIG00639822: hypothetical protein"
                     /transl_table=11
     CDS             66729..67547
                     /db_xref="SEED:fig|6666666.351416.peg.69"
                     /translation="MRLASRFGYANQIRRDRPLTHEELMHYVPGIFGEDKHTSRSQNY
                     TYIPTITVLESLQREGFQPFFACQPRVRDPGRRGYTKHMLRLRRAGEINGEHVPEIIL
                     LNSHDGTSSYQMLPGYFRFICQNGCVCGQSLGEVRVPHRGDVVEKVIEGAYEVVGVFD
                     RIEEKRDAMQSLILPPPARQALAQAALTYRYGNEHQPVTTADILTPRRREDYGKDLWS
                     AYQTIQENMLKGGISGRSAKGKRIHTRAIHSIDTDIKLNRALWVMAETLLESLR"
                     /product="FIG00638146: hypothetical protein"
                     /transl_table=11
     CDS             67602..68087
                     /db_xref="SEED:fig|6666666.351416.peg.70"
                     /translation="MKTISHNSTTSSVSVTAASGNDQPQLVATIVPDEQRISFWPQHF
                     GLIPQWVTLEPRVFGWMDRLCEDYCGGIWNLYSLNNGGAFIAPEPDDDDDETWVLFNA
                     MNGNRAEMSPEAAGIAACLMTYSHHACRTECYAMTVHYYRLRDYALQHPECSAIMRII
                     D"
                     /product="Antirestriction protein klcA"
                     /transl_table=11
     CDS             68103..68579
                     /db_xref="SEED:fig|6666666.351416.peg.71"
                     /db_xref="GO:0006281"
                     /translation="MQQLSFLPGEMTPGERSLILRALKTLDRHLHEPGVAFTSTRAAR
                     EWLILNMAGLEREEFRVLYLNNQNQLIAGETLFTGTINRTEVHPREVIKRALYHNAAA
                     VVLAHNHPSGEVTPSKADRLITERLVQALGLVDIRVPDHLIVGGSQVFSFAEHGLL"
                     /product="DNA repair protein RadC"
                     /transl_table=11
     CDS             68648..68869
                     /db_xref="SEED:fig|6666666.351416.peg.72"
                     /translation="MKIITRGEAMRIHQQHPTSRLFPFCTGKYRWHGSTEAYTGREVQ
                     DIPGVLAVFAERRKDSFGPYVRLMSVTLN"
                     /product="Uncharacterized protein YkfH"
                     /transl_table=11
     CDS             68869..68982
                     /db_xref="SEED:fig|6666666.351416.peg.73"
                     /translation="MFRHPENEYDWLSSDAAVDEALLINEYTFTEGGLRAG"
                     /product="hypothetical protein"
                     /transl_table=11
     CDS             69056..69400
                     /db_xref="SEED:fig|6666666.351416.peg.74"
                     /translation="MLPDDNHDRPWWGLPCTVTPCFGARLVQEGNRLHYLADRAGIRG
                     LFSDADAYHLDQAFPLLMKQLELMLTSGELNPRHQHTVTLYAKGLTCKADTLGSGGYV
                     YLAVYPTPETKK"
                     /product="YeeU protein (antitoxin to YeeV)"
                     /transl_table=11
     CDS             69490..69864
                     /db_xref="SEED:fig|6666666.351416.peg.75"
                     /translation="MKTLPDTHVREASSCPSPVTIWQTLLSRLLGQHYGLTLNDTPFA
                     DERVIEQHIEAGISLCDAVNFLVEKYALVRTDQPGFSTCPRSQLINSIDILRARRATG
                     LMTRDNYRTVNNITLGKHPEKR"
                     /product="YeeV toxin protein"
                     /transl_table=11
     CDS             69861..70349
                     /db_xref="SEED:fig|6666666.351416.peg.76"
                     /translation="MKLSLMLEADRINVQALNMGQIVVDVDGVNLTELINKVAENGYS
                     LRVVEESDQQSTCTLPPFATLAGIRCSTAHITEKDNAWLYSLSHQTSDVGESEWIHFT
                     GSGYLLRTDAWSYPVLRLKRLGLSKTFRRLVITLTRRYGVSLIHLDASAECLPGLPTF
                     NW"
                     /product="Z5092 protein"
                     /transl_table=11
     CDS             70361..70558
                     /db_xref="SEED:fig|6666666.351416.peg.77"
                     /translation="MKSLTTETALDILIAWLQDNIDCESGIIFDNNEDKTDSAALLPC
                     IEQAREDIRTLRQLQLQHQNR"
                     /product="FIG00640476: hypothetical protein"
                     /transl_table=11
     CDS             70655..71224
                     /db_xref="SEED:fig|6666666.351416.peg.78"
                     /translation="MSEITVSRPEVVNENTDVICSTSVRSRSLEYDNFPEISEANILS
                     TFEQLHQNKDEVFERGVINVFKGLSWDYKTNSPCKFGSKIIVNNLVRWDQWGFHLISG
                     MQADRLADLERMLHLLSGKPIPDNRGNITINLDDHIQSVQGKGRYEDEMFIIKYFKKG
                     SAHITFKRLELIDRINDIIARHFPSVLSA"
                     /product="Z1226 protein"
                     /transl_table=11
     tRNA            1..76
                     /db_xref="SEED:fig|6666666.351416.rna.1"
                     /product="tRNA-Phe-GAA"
                     /transl_table=11
BASE COUNT    17454 a  18456 c  17586 g  17860 t
ORIGIN      
        1 gcccggatag ctcagtcggt agagcagggg attgaaaatc cccgtgtcct tggttcgatt
       61 ccgagtccgg gcaccaaatt catatcaacg gacctccacg gaggtccgtt tttcgtttca
      121 gaacaccatg atttaagtgt tcttcctcca aatcaattct accgaactca accaaattct
      181 ccccacatca acctcattgt gtgggtataa ttgcgggtat accccagttc gacagaattt
      241 gtgccctctt taacgcattc agaaggctga actatggcac tgactgacgc aaaaatccgg
      301 gctgcaaagc ccactgacaa ggcttataaa ctcactgacg gggccggcat gttcctgctg
      361 gttcatccta atggttcccg ttactggcgt ctccgttatc gtattctggg taaggagaag
      421 actctggcac ttggtgtgta tccggaagtt tctctctccg aagctcgtac aaaacgggat
      481 gaggcccgaa aactgatttc agaggggatt gacccttgcg aacagaaaag agttaaaaaa
      541 gttgtccctg atttacagct ctcttttgaa catattgcac gacgctggca tgccagtaat
      601 aaacaatggg cacaatcaca cagcgataaa gtactcaaaa gcctcgagac acacgttttc
      661 ccctttatcg gcaaccggga tatcacaaca ctcaataccc cggacctgct tatccctgtt
      721 cgtgctgcag aagcaaaaca aatttatgaa atcgccagtc gtctgcagca aagaatatct
      781 gctgtaatgc gttacgccgt acagtctggc atcatcagat ataacccggc tctggatatg
      841 gctggtgcat tgaccacagt aaaacgccaa catcgccctg cgctggatct ttcacgcctg
      901 cctgaacttc tgtcgcgcat tgacagttat aaaggtcagc ctgtcacccg actggcagtt
      961 atgctgaatt tactggtttt tattcgctcc agtgaactca gatatgcccg ctggtctgaa
     1021 attgatattg acaatgccat gtggactatt ccagccgaac gcaaacctct gccaggcgta
     1081 aaattctcac accggggctc caagatgcga acaccacatc ttgtgccact cagcaaacag
     1141 gctgtagcca tactggcaga actacagaca tgggctggtg aaaatggtct gatctttacg
     1201 ggagcacatg acccgcgtaa accaatcagt gaaaatactg taaataaagc cctgagggtg
     1261 atggggtatg acacaaccca ggaagtctgt ggccatggat tccgggcgat ggcgtgcagt
     1321 gcattgattg aatcaggttt gtggtcccgc gatgctgtgg aacgtcagat gagccatcag
     1381 gagcgtaatg gtgtacgtgc tgcgtatatc cataaagcag aacatctgga agaacggcga
     1441 ctgatgctac agtggtgggc agattttctg gatgcgaaca gagaacaatg tatcagcccg
     1501 tttgaatatg caaagattaa caatccatta aaatagtaat catcccgggc tggcagcccg
     1561 ggaattattt tcaatacctt tttctttgag attaatgaat aaacaaggca attgacagag
     1621 ccactttcat tacgtcatgt aatcaaaatt tttatagccg acatcaggga tatctgaacc
     1681 tcctggtagc gggtaattcc tcttcaggta ttttcgggtg ctcaactctg gttattagca
     1741 aaataatcga tataaacagt ggaaaattca tcgtacagaa catggtgctc aacattactc
     1801 ttattttccc ttgcccggaa gaatcacagg ctgcgactta aggccgtccg caggaactat
     1861 tttctctccg ttaaaaacca taacaggttc attatcttca tttatcagcg ggttgaatgg
     1921 cggtatattt tcagtacgaa taccagtcag ccactgaaaa atgcctgcga aatgacgggc
     1981 actgattttt ctgctgacgg actggtgaga tgtgatgtca ctggcggtaa taatcagggg
     2041 aacactgtag ccaccctgca catggccatc atgatgaaca ggattagtac tgtcgctgac
     2101 tgacagtcca tggtcagaaa agtaaagcat ggcaaaatga cgggaatgcc ggcgaaggat
     2161 accatcaagc tgcccgagaa agttatccag tttactgatg ctggcgaggt aacaggcaat
     2221 cttccgtggg aactgctcct ggtaattatt cggccaggag ttaagccggt cacacggatt
     2281 cggatgagaa cccatcatgt gcaggaaaat gaccttcgga gaggatgtat ccgccagcgc
     2341 acgttctgtt tcctgtaaca actgcatgtc atctgtttta cgggaagcaa agctgccttt
     2401 cttgaggaaa acggtatgct ctgcatcaga agcaataaca gagatgcgtg tgtcatgctc
     2461 tcccagtttt ccctgattgg atatccacca tgtgctgtat cctgcttttg ctgccagcgc
     2521 caccacgttg ttgccggaat cagggttctg ctcatagtca taaatcagtg tccggctcag
     2581 ggagggcacg gtgctggctg ctgtcgatgt atagccgtca ataaataaac cgggagccgt
     2641 attcagccac ggtgtggttg gcacaggata gccatatacc gacatataat ccctgcgcac
     2701 actctcacca gtgacaatca caatcgtgtc atataacggt gctcccggca ggattttcca
     2761 gttgtcagtc ccgtgctgac tcagttgttc ataacgctgc atttcacgca atgtgtcagt
     2821 tgttcccaca actgttcctt taaccatccg taacggccag ctgtttactg agcataatac
     2881 gaatagcagc agtgccagcc agttacggtg accgcggtgg tgtgttcgcc agaaaatcac
     2941 catgaatacc agaatcgcgg cactgaccag aaaatgataa acaggaatca tcccggtaaa
     3001 ctccgctgcc tcatcagttg tggtctgcaa cgacgcgaca ataaaactgt tgttgatttt
     3061 accgtacgtc ataccggcag gcgcatacag tgcacaacag aacagaaata acagagctgt
     3121 agtggatgtg agagtatttc tgtgtgcaag gagcagaagg agaaacagaa gcaacacatt
     3181 ccctgtggca ttcttctcag tgtatccgca tgcaattgtg gttatgacag aaacaacaaa
     3241 aaagaataaa aacaataaaa tccggggtgt attgcccgga caaaacagtt ttctgatatt
     3301 catctaaata tatctgtaat attattacaa agggaataag ataataaaaa ccataaatct
     3361 cctgtgaaac aaataaccct gcggtatatt actgcagggt atttctgttt agttgcagaa
     3421 gatatataaa tatcttaatt actgaatatg tgtaattatc gctcaggagc agtgtcgtca
     3481 gaagttataa gtcacaccaa acatgatgtc atgattttta acatcagcct ctgatttata
     3541 tttatcccct tctgtatccc tgtaagacag ggaggattta ccagcatcca gatagcgata
     3601 gctgaggtca agagcgatat ccggagttac gtcatagcga acacctgccc caatactcca
     3661 tgcgaagttg ttatcatatc ccgagtaatg taactcagaa atatcactta tctcgccaga
     3721 ttcattccag gaggtatcag tatatgtcgc cttatgatgt actcgtgcat aacctaggcc
     3781 aacagatacc catggagtga atgcactgct gtttctaaaa tcataatacg tgttcaccat
     3841 cagggtattc acactgagcc tgttttgtgt gtcttcccga ccaccatccc ccatcggaga
     3901 atgccatgta tccagtgtat aacgggagtc tgcagctcca cggccataaa attccacttc
     3961 cgtgcgtact ggaatattgt aatgttgata aaaatcatag cccaccgcaa ggccggcacc
     4021 aaatacagta tcgtttttat caccgccctt atacttataa acatcatccc caaagtcctg
     4081 acggaagcgc tggtcagtct gagtcacgac tgaagcaccg gctttaccag tcacataaaa
     4141 gccagttttg ttctcatcag ccagagcctg ggctgaaaat acgcccacca tagcaagcgc
     4201 tgaaacagca ataatctttt tcatttcaat catctccgtt ggttcttacc cacccgataa
     4261 agaaggttgc ttattttaaa accatgcaaa agacagggta aaaagagaaa attcgatcga
     4321 atcgatcgac aaaatcgatc atgcatgatg aagatttctt atcgaagaca tgaaaatggt
     4381 aaggaatggt ttaagaggta attgcaacgg catggaagta ttgagaccag aacagcacga
     4441 gataaagcgg ctgaacgtca gatgagccac atggacgtaa ctcagtgcag gccgcgtata
     4501 atccataaag cggaatatct ggatgagcgt aagctgatgt tgcagtggtg ggtcgatttt
     4561 ctggatgcca atcgggaaag agcgattacg ccgtttgact atgcgaagat caatcggggt
     4621 aatggcgagt gagttgaatg ccgttactcc ttggctgatg tttaaattta aaagaccaac
     4681 cagaccgctt aggactggtt ggtcgctgta tttttttcag aattccatct gccaggtaca
     4741 gagccgtcag gcaaaaagga tgtctgcaat aatgccttga atatacatat agttgcgagc
     4801 atcatcgcaa acatatgctc atggattctt caacgcaatg acctctgaca aaaccctaaa
     4861 gcaagcgata tcaaatatca ccatctggcg caaaggtgaa caacgtgcgc cacataagcc
     4921 attattgctg ctgtacgttc tctcacacta tcggcagggt catggtcgcc tgtttaacta
     4981 tgcttctgaa atctacgagc ccctgttgga tctcctggaa cgttatggac cgcagcgccg
     5041 tgaccagcgc ccggacatgc cgttctggcg tctgaagggc gatagcttct gggaactaca
     5101 taacgcggaa ctgtgctcaa ccagtggtag ccgccagccg ccccgacgtg aactcattga
     5161 atataatgtc gctggtggat ttgatgccga taattttgcg ttggtggaaa aaaattacag
     5221 gttaattgat acgctggcgc agcagctcct ggaggcgcat ttcccggcca gtattcagga
     5281 agagatagct gacgagagga gttttgatat tcgcacctct cttcgtcaac gcgatccgaa
     5341 gtttcgccag atggtgctac atgcttacaa ttatcagtgc gctatctgcg gctttaacat
     5401 gcgccacgac aatgcgccga ttgctctgga agctgctcat atcagatgga aacagcacca
     5461 tggcccttgt gaagtaccta atggcctggc attgtgcgca atccatcata aagcgtttga
     5521 tcgcggttcg attgacctgg atgaaaatat gcgtgtggtg gtttccggtg cggtaaatgg
     5581 tggtggagtg gtacagtgac tgttctggga ttttgcggga aaagcgattg cgttgccacc
     5641 ggttaaagaa aattatccgg gcgaacagtt tgtggaatgg cacaggaaag aggtgttcag
     5701 aggcgagcat tgatctgggg tagggccgtt attttgcgtg tggtatacaa accatccagc
     5761 cttaatgact aaatggtttg tcagcgataa ttacgatgct tcacgctctg ccagttcgga
     5821 gttactggca taaggtactt tcccggaagg tacaaccttt gcagctgtat ttaaatgcac
     5881 atcctgatcg tcgaagaaaa tgtgtggttt aaatgccttc agaacttttg ttttctctac
     5941 gccgccaaga aaaaaagctt catcgacata taccccccag cttcttagcg ttttaataac
     6001 gcgcatttcc gaagggctat ttcgggctgt caccaatgca atacgaacag gagaatactc
     6061 aacgcgggtc ggcaatcgtt cctgaagctt ggctattttt tttagcaaag tggcataagg
     6121 cccctcttcc atagggatat cctgctgcgc gtcttcctga gcatgaaagg caaccattcc
     6181 ttgggtctta taaaccagtt cgctttgatc accgcgtcgc cgtcaaaagc aatgcgcact
     6241 tgcccttccg ggatatcaga tgcgtcagaa ggcggatctt tcaggattgc agcggcgcag
     6301 aatcgggaat caatcacctt ttgcgcatct tcaacgttag ttgttaaaaa cagatccaca
     6361 tcaaaggcat caaggtaatc agcaacagtt tcgcctgctg taaaggcaga gcgcgtgata
     6421 tcgagcctgt catggcgaat agtattcaga acgcggatac ctgtatcagg gctgttacgt
     6481 gacatcacaa cgacttcaac caacggtgat ttatcatccg gttgacggta ctggttcaga
     6541 cccagcaacg ctttgactaa agggtagcct gttccgggct gtaaaggttg gttttcgtgc
     6601 tccagcatat aggcgcggta tttttcaatg gcgctatcag gatcggtcgc ataggtttcg
     6661 caaaacatgc gatcggattc actcatatca aaaagcgcag tcgcgctgat gccaatcact
     6721 aaagtgttac ttaaatctaa aggcattgtt actatcctaa acaattatcg tgtaaggcca
     6781 gcatatatct tcatcagcaa tgatgaacag gtttcttgta tgtaaaccgg gagaaaaagg
     6841 gttacgctgt tatactacga aaaaatcaag cgtagtagag acatgtgaat tgtttgccaa
     6901 atccgtggcg attcaattaa agttaatcgg ctagccttaa tgggatggct ggttggtaat
     6961 ttttcccaat ggcattatca ccaagagcaa tacattcact gattttatcg gtaagagcgt
     7021 tccacgaatt ctttcaataa gtggataatt aataagctta ctgaactcta cgctcaatta
     7081 gtcatggatg ctattgtata aacggttgag tacaaaacac tattgccgct agtgtgaatc
     7141 accagagtaa attcagatgt attatctaat ataaactcca agggtacagg agaaagtacc
     7201 ccttgttctt tattcattca acacaaagaa tgaccttgca attgagtgtt tgtcactatt
     7261 ctatttaagt atcatgcttt attttcttca atcttttgat ataattgatc gttgaaaaaa
     7321 acactttcca aaataagatg gcacatctta ttaatgtacg cacaataaaa ccacatgttt
     7381 ttagaaggat gaatttaact ctatgtttct cagttatgag acgattctct acattaccta
     7441 tttttgtcat tacattggca attttccctc caataaaaaa agacatagca ataaaccaca
     7501 tccatctata atgaggggca tttttactta aggataaacg agcttgttct tttaataaaa
     7561 ccttgcggta ccttaataat gatgtagtta cacactcatt ggcgacagcg aaacggtctg
     7621 acatgcctgt tttatatttt ccctcttgaa tggcattgca gtaagctggg ggtggggtct
     7681 ggcaccatcg agaaggtgat ggcaattgtg ttattgtttt ggaaagagat ttatttgggc
     7741 atagtttttt attgaagtct tgaaattcct gtctgatttt atctggagat acttgattgc
     7801 tatagtactc aggaattcgg tagaaggtgt caagattttc aggtattaca tattcaataa
     7861 cagatgattt tgtactggca atattttcta gcgtttcttg aatgtacgat gcccactgac
     7921 aagatgacat ttcggtaagc ccgttattgt cacacatgcg gctgtagtct ttcacctgaa
     7981 aaagaaggta tttggctgca tcattaatat ccgtaattgt tttctcatat gcggttttac
     8041 cgacagtcac ctctctgtct gatacccaga aaagaccgtt accaactgct gtcagtatta
     8101 ggaaaatatc tgtccactgt ctgaatttct ctcctgtagc aaaaatatca ctaatgatta
     8161 ctgccaaaat ccaaccactc aatagcccta tgaagctaag acttccgagt ccagctgcgt
     8221 tacctgttgc acctgtacct cctatttcat aggtcaatgg caaccactgg atagcaggaa
     8281 gaaggtgaca gagcgataat aggccagggg ttataagaag aacaaaacaa atgatgagtc
     8341 ccttttttct ggcaagtatc catgagctca agaaaacaaa aggtaataat aaaataaaga
     8401 gctcaagaaa acatcctcct aagactacag caactttatt gggagaccag taactgctca
     8461 aaagagcacc ctgtgcgttc atttctacaa agttggtact aatcacaccc atcccatcca
     8521 gtgtttgcaa taaagcgtat ccagcgctat agcaaagcat tatgtaggga taaaagaata
     8581 ggatcataat ttactctctt ttcttgcttt ttccatcatt tttatagcat attcaattcg
     8641 ttatttaata ttactaaaat cgaatattat caatttttcg tcctatttag aaccaataac
     8701 aactaagtct gccatcgttg ttttcttgat aaataaggcc gtactgccaa gtaacttaag
     8761 gccttcttca ttaattttgt ttactctaag tcctggttga acaataacaa cttggaattt
     8821 aagaggtgtg attctggagc gctctttcat agctgcaagg tcttttatag tgccttttag
     8881 aaagcgagaa tgaccacgcg atcgccactg ttcctcgcgc cgcttaatgt ggtggtataa
     8941 ataggaaaga ttcaggtgct tccaacgaat gcatctctgt gcctgcccac atacttcgta
     9001 aagatcttta agtcttgctc cagcttcttc tgagcctgaa tacttgcaat gaattaaaga
     9061 gagaacaata cagtcatcaa ctattcttaa cccaactaaa tcagctgact cacctttacc
     9121 gtcgtcatta ataataacat cgtaattatc tttaatttca ctgtaccaac gccactggat
     9181 ggatgatgga tcacgagtat agcccattga ttccagtcga acatcagttc cattccaatc
     9241 aaaagctaca atttcgtctt tgtcataaag gccaatattt gggcttacat gaactatatg
     9301 agcattgtaa gaaaatgagc catcggagta atgaatcatt actggatcaa tttccatata
     9361 ttctgatagt gatacaggtt cagattcacc tcgctgtaca aagacttcag ggccagaaat
     9421 caactgatag gcataacctt ttgctgtagt actacctgta agacataatt tatattcaga
     9481 tgaagtttca tctgtagaaa aaatgagccg cacattgcca tcgtcaaact ttccagcagt
     9541 cttcacatct actaaatata agtgagctga tatagcatca aaatgaaaaa taactttatc
     9601 ttcgaacgta gtaagcaaat actcacccca ttgagctgat attggatatt cattataggg
     9661 ttcgagtaat gggacaggac gcaaaaagtt acgcgtaagg ttgtttggat ctggttcaga
     9721 actaaagatt ttgtcccaag ttttcttaac ccagttgcac caatcagcaa tgctaccccc
     9781 tttttgtggt gaccagacct tacctctgcg ttgcgagcat ccccagatta cacggtttcc
     9841 ggattcataa cctaatgcag caatattgct taagcttgat tgagacgctt caattagtga
     9901 tagcccctca gtgacatttg ggccaaaata ttgagtaaag cttattgctc caatttggga
     9961 tgcgcctaaa tttcttgcta aaggatattc aataccatta aatacattaa aaactttttc
    10021 accactgaca atttcaaatt tatcatcaca aatagtacta accaaattct caacccggaa
    10081 tgctttatag tcatttgaga atacaaacaa ggcggatctg ctttgatccc aatgagcaat
    10141 tagaatttta taattggtat ctttaagatc tttgtagttt ccccaccgga ctgaagttgt
    10201 ctggacagct agcacaacaa gcaaattctc atcttctgct attgcatgcc atgattcatc
    10261 gaatctaggc agtttttcct tgtatctttc aggctcccaa ttgtcacagt atgttttaaa
    10321 taacatgaca gaacaacttg gctcaaggtt ccagagagag atctgatcgt gtaaatcacc
    10381 tttccttttt aaggcatcca cgacctcttg caacctaatc tctctagcaa ttcgtccttc
    10441 agagagtcgc cttaatacgt tatcccaatc ggcatctgtt gaatatagat gctgtaattc
    10501 accttcaaca ttagggtctg caacattcat gactacacta gcttgaccaa ttttctgtgc
    10561 tttattgaca cgagtaaaac ggccaataaa ctgcaaagtt actgcaagag acttatggtg
    10621 atcatgcaaa gcggcaattt tcaggttggg taggtcatag ccttctccca acatgtctac
    10681 gcaaataacg attcttgatt gtcttgataa taatttatta agacgttttt ttatttccat
    10741 tttaggataa tcagaatgaa taacgattgg attaaagttc ggtacaatat tctgataaat
    10801 agtcagtatt tcttctgctc gctgcttatt gctagtacgg gccataagca aatgatcaag
    10861 gccattattt aagtctatac gcagttggcc aacagcttta tctgcgattg cgtgatccat
    10921 aaggtcagag taatactctt ctacaggcag caaatttaca tttgtaaaat agcctgctcg
    10981 ttgggcttcc cccatcgtgt agttatagat aattttccca ccaagggact ttttatcatt
    11041 cctaaaaggg gtagctgtaa actgcactac acgtttgttt ttaaatcgtt tgcgaattgt
    11101 ctgccatgat gaggctgaga tatgatgagc ctcatcaaca aaaagatggc tacacaactc
    11161 gcaaagtgca tttaatgctg tttcggagca ggcagacaaa acgctggtcg tagcaaccaa
    11221 aacgtttgat tcacaagcta attgcttagc ttcttccgct acctgaattc ctttcttaat
    11281 aatggcgaca ttaggaagtg caatgttggg tggaacgact gttagctctg gcaaatatcc
    11341 taaatcgatg aactttttgg atatctgtgt tcggagagag tcagatggga ctatgagcaa
    11401 aattcgctcg catcgctggt atatcatggt agccagcatt gtttccgttt ttcccgttcc
    11461 agtgggcagt acgacggtag caggttctac ctgcaaatca gtggcgaaat agcctgcaat
    11521 tgcatgaagt gcacccagtt ggggttttct gagaccggga gaattgcgct ctggatcgtc
    11581 ctctctaaac tgaaattgat gatgccattg ttcattaatt tcattaggtg aagtgctaaa
    11641 tacctgctct ggaaattgct cccagcttaa ctcagtatct tctcgccatt tttcgaatgt
    11701 aaatggttcc ttagctttaa gggaagctac accatctgcg catttccccc tggaatttgg
    11761 atctttcaga tagacatagt ccagaggggg ctttagaccc gtaacaagtt caaaatatcc
    11821 ttggaaacgt gcatttctga cttgagccaa tactgttgtt gatcggcaaa gtaatttatg
    11881 aacataattc ccacccactt ttcttacagg ggcagctttc gcgggcaagg taaatttaat
    11941 tgttaacagg tcaaataagt ccatatgtac ttacctctta agatgtcctg aaaaagcctg
    12001 ctgacttaac ttagagaaga gggcgtcgct atcaatatcg cctgttacgc cacggtgtca
    12061 gcagatcgcc ggtaaagatt ttttgctctt ccagctcgcc aagttcgttg gtgccaatct
    12121 cagtatgaat ggattccagc gagctgtact tctccagcag atattcatag ctggttgcca
    12181 gaaaaccacc ggtgccacag gctggatcgc aaatcgtctc gccgcgagcc gggttcggct
    12241 ccatcatttc aaccattgtg cggataatgc ggcgcggcgt gcggaactgg ccgttgattc
    12301 cagcagtggt cagcttgctt aacaggtatt cgtaaaggtc gcctttggtg tcgccgcgat
    12361 ccaatggcag gtttttgatc acctcaaccg ctttggtcag caatgacggc ttaacaatct
    12421 ccagacgagc atctttcata aagttgccca gcagcgttac cttcgacgca tcggcctggc
    12481 cgagctgacg aaaatgctgg aatacaccat cgcgtaccac ttccatcatc tcatccgagc
    12541 caaggttgct atagtgactg aaacggaact cctgctgttc tggcgtaaaa cgcggtttaa
    12601 aatcaatacc tgcgatttgt ttacgcttct cgtcgcgttg ttcctgagta tccagcatcc
    12661 gagaatacat tagataggtg atctgttcga ttacggtcag cgggttggtg ataccaccca
    12721 cccagaaatc ttcccacagg ccgtcgattt tactttttaa gtcaccagtg atcattgtta
    12781 gcgtttatat cctgttttaa atacaaaagc cccgctgccg gggcttgtca tgtgcgtatt
    12841 ataccgtcgc tgcgtcggtc acaacaccca actcttcgac tatcttttgc aagcgggcga
    12901 tctgcgctat atcagggaac acaccggtaa cgccttcgtt gtggatatgc gtaaaaggct
    12961 gttcaaagag ctgccgcatt tcaattgtgc cgtaatcgcg actgtgattt ttcagtaatg
    13021 acaggaagcg cagttgttgg ctggtcagac tgttatcagc ggcgaactga gcaaagcgca
    13081 cttccaccgc gtcgctgtcc atcccgatga tggtacgcaa aagtttatcc aggctggcgg
    13141 ttgcctgcgg atagaactct ttcaacgcac gaatatcaac gttggggttc tggatcagca
    13201 ccagcttcgc cagttcatcc agctcgtttt gcgtgactgg ctcgccgttg cggattttct
    13261 tcagaaccgg gttttgctgg aacagcggct ccagcgcccc ctgaacttgc tggcgataga
    13321 gtttgaaatc aatcgaacgg atgttggttt tgcggggttc cgtctggatc aggttcgcat
    13381 cttcggtaat atccacctgt atcgaaccaa atttcggcgt cgcgtctttt tccatcaggt
    13441 gcatgatacc gcgcaaatga atgcggatat cctccagctc ttccagactg gcttgcttcc
    13501 accagcccaa atcacgaagc tgattaattc gctgtccctg ctgttgcacc tgcgccaaat
    13561 gcggcggcag gcgctccact ttttcgacga tgaccggcca gtaagttcat ccgttgcgaa
    13621 gctggctgtc ggatagggat tttccttgta cgttcagcag attacaatca cctgtccctg
    13681 tcgcatttct ccaccaccgc aacgaagccc gacgcgcttt tttccactgt taaagagtaa
    13741 cttcccctgc attataccag ccgcatctcc cgctggcgac ggaacggcac cctgtgcctc
    13801 cgggacctga ccgtgggcag cttttgcatg acaacactga aacaggcggg atttactgac
    13861 gggatgccgg ttaaaatccg ggtgatgccc gactgcatcg tcatcaccac ccagaacagc
    13921 cgcgagctgt ggggctgcgc cgaggggctg agcgtgactt acgtcaacag gccaaagatg
    13981 ctccagtggt ttaacacctt ccccggcgcg ctcaatgaca ccggcgatgt gccggtgatt
    14041 aagcgcggga acgggcattg tgggtaatat ctgataaaac gatcccggca ttggggccgg
    14101 gatctgtatt attatgagag ccatttttta aattgtttta atacaaaatc ataagcttct
    14161 tcttcctgta aaaatgaaga aagaagtgat ggacgatccc tctcaacgta ataaacattc
    14221 cagtgttcgt tttcacaaac gacacaaaga caatcgctat ttttcaatgt gcctagtgag
    14281 taactgttag aatgaacacc aagtatatct aattggcgct caagttccgt tctggtcatt
    14341 tatccacctt ctttatatag tctttatcca agtaccactg aacgggtttt ggtaattcat
    14401 attgagtacc ttgccctttc tgaccgaacc aaggcaaaat tttaccctga gacacatcat
    14461 ctattggttt cagtatttcg tactgaaaat aaggtttcgt agtttcatga gacgatggca
    14521 gtgctctttg ttcaaagggc actcctattg gtgatacaaa gctacctccg ggataaccat
    14581 accgatcaat cactgtaccc gctggcaaag tcactttctc aaccggcccg taagctccgc
    14641 gattgggcgg ccatattccg agattttcct gaacaactcc ctctgcttta ctgaactgac
    14701 caaaatttga tgactcgcga gctttctgac tgagcgtgat attttcttta actttatcgg
    14761 ctaatgaagt agcagaactg gtcgattttc cttgaccact caacccatta acaccatatg
    14821 tactaattaa cgcagccgtt actgcctgca actgcatcgc cgtgtcataa cggctggccg
    14881 ctgtttccca gcttacgcct gacgctttcg ctatctcagt aatagcctga tcgcgcgtaa
    14941 tacttcctgc atccagtccc tgaagcactg tttctaggtt cttcgcatcc tgcggataca
    15001 gatctttgta gagtagagag taagtaacgt tttcaccata ctccaccaaa gctttctgcg
    15061 cggggccaac caatgcgcca caggcaccgc ttcccttgct tcctggtgga cacgcctctg
    15121 ctattgcggc atctcgggct ttgtcggttt catcaagctg actcagacgc gcttcagctt
    15181 tagttttctc atcaccggac agcaggtcat ttttgagttt gtactccagc gaagccttct
    15241 ctgccgcctc atcacggctc agatagttat tctccaccga gttcctgcct gcctgtgccc
    15301 ccgtaccggc agacgccgta ctgttgcctg caagcccgcc cgcaatacct gaggcaatgg
    15361 tggccaacat gctgatttgc tgacgttcct gttcactcag gttatcggta cgaccaccgt
    15421 agtagttatc aatgatatac cgggctgcaa gttcaccgct gaatgcccct gcagcaccgg
    15481 aagccgcatt gtttccgccc agttgtgcgg caagcgctcc ccagactgcg tgagccatca
    15541 ggtttgcttc ccggttatcg ccggtggcct gttttataag ctgtgccact gccggattca
    15601 gaccgccagc cagtatctgc cccggattcc ctgcattcag tccgcccagc acacccgtga
    15661 tggcctgtac caccatctgc ggcgtactgc ccgtaccgta gcctttcatg acctctctgt
    15721 attccggggt ctcccgcaac tgtgcatcgc tcatgccagg atgctctttc ctggctgctt
    15781 tcatcgcttc agtttcgcca tacgtcatga cgatgttact catctgaccg ctaatctggc
    15841 tgataacctg cgcttcctgc agacgcttct gctctttctc cctgtcaaat atcggtgcaa
    15901 tgctgccgtt ggcgttttca gggtcccggc tgagcccggc aatatcctgc ttctgactct
    15961 ccttattacg gataatgaga tttccgccgc tgatggcgga tgacgtggta ccttcagcat
    16021 gtccactgct gccggacata ccggtaagtg cgttcgccgc accggctatt gcatttgagg
    16081 ccaccatctg gctggctgac atccctgagc cacccgataa actgattccg gtatggctgg
    16141 ctttatagtc tgcctggtta tggatatccg accagcccag cgtgccggta ctgaggctgt
    16201 ttttgtcatc cgttgccgtg gacgcaatta ccgcaccatt gagctgagtg tgattcccca
    16261 cagtgacatc aaacccatct tttccggcgt agataccact ctgttcccgg acagaatcgt
    16321 aattgctttt aattttgtcc tggctgatgc tggcatagcc gctgccggac atcgagccaa
    16381 aggtgaagct gccacctgcg gccacgctgt tctgtctgct gtcgtaacgg tcactgtcct
    16441 gaaggctcga aatggtcagg ttgttgccga catctgcagt gactttctcg ccactgacct
    16501 gagcccccga aagggtggta tcatgtccgc ttgtgaggga gacattttta cccgcatcca
    16561 ccgtggtttc ggtccaggtg gtaccgttgc ctttctccct gccctctgaa ccattgatac
    16621 cggcgaagat actgaggcct ccgccattgg ttccaccacc aaagctgaca cccacgccgc
    16681 cacctttgct gctgttcttc ccggttgtct gtcgggtgtc agcggcggca gccagcagaa
    16741 tatcgttctg tgcattcagg ctggtgtcat tgccggactt aatctggctc ccggtaatga
    16801 gaatatcgcc gctgttgtta tggtccttat ttttccccgt ggcagtgaca gagacattgt
    16861 taccggcgct gagggttgag ccggagacga tatcgtgctg atatttcgtc tcagacttcg
    16921 actgctgatg gttgagcgaa atgctcacgc cgataccatt attcgggtca gcactctgtt
    16981 gctgcagtcc gtggttaaca ccggcctgta caccagacag aaccgcctgt gttcctttca
    17041 gtgccgccag acggctgtcg ctggtttctt tcgcctcccg ggccatggtg gcagcattat
    17101 tgatggcact acccaccgca ccggacaggg caaccgtcag cccgcttttc ttctgctcaa
    17161 atttttcgtc cacagtacga cggtcatgcc ccgggtcaac caccacactg tcaccggtaa
    17221 tgctgatatc ccggttcgca atcacatccg aaccgctgat atgagcctgt ttgcccgcgg
    17281 taatactgac attaccagca gtggagccga tggtgctggc actctgactc tgcgttgtcc
    17341 cggcctcgcg gcggtcgtgc gttgtcttac tgctgccagt ggtgaaacca ataccgccgg
    17401 tacccgtcag accggatttc ttcgtttcct taaagcgcca ggacgtatct gtactggtgg
    17461 cagcaagaac atcaacatgg ttatccgccg ccagtgacac atcccggtca gccaccacat
    17521 ccgaaccctg taccgtcagg ttattaccgg cgttaacggt cacgcggttt cccgacagca
    17581 gggagccctt ttcacgggtg acgctgtctt ccgtgatggt ccgggtggtc tgatggctga
    17641 ggagacggtt acgggtttcc cctgattcac tgtagtgata atcactttcc gtggcagtac
    17701 ccagtacgat gtcatgaccg gcattcacac cgatatcgcc ctttgccgtt acagcagtcg
    17761 caactgaggt gatatcccgt ccggcagtaa ccgtgatgtc accgccgctg gtcatgtctg
    17821 ttccctgctg ccggaccgaa tcatgaaccg ttttcatgct gaaagtgctg tcgtggtcac
    17881 ctgcgcctgt ggactccgca gccatgttca catcccgtcc ggcgcggata tccatactgt
    17941 tttcagctgt aataccggca gcctggctgt tcacatcacg accggcggaa agcatcagac
    18001 tgttcccggc agtgaccgtg ggggccacgg catgagtttc ataccacccg gacccgccat
    18061 agcgacgacg ttctccggcc tgtatcgcgt tcatgttcag gtcattaccg gcggacagta
    18121 acacgctgtc accggcagaa acagcggcac cggtgatact gatatctccg gctgcgccca
    18181 taaacagtga gtccgttgcc ctgacagcag ccagcggacc ggtatccgtt ccgctgaaat
    18241 ggttatatcc gttgttcatc gcccactgtt ctgtccgggt gaggttactg atgtttccgg
    18301 tggcgctttc cagggatacg gttttaccgc tgatgactga gctgatattg ccgatatccc
    18361 cgatggcgct caggtccagg ctaccgcccg cgcttatcag ccccgcattc aggttgtcga
    18421 tactgcctgt gctgtcgagc aggaggtcat tctgtgcgtt gatgctgccg ccgctgttgg
    18481 taatattgcc acccgcaagc tgcacgttgt tcccgctgat aacgctgccg ttatgcaggg
    18541 tgatatcttc cggagacaga tacagtttcg gaaccatgac tgtctgtccg ttgatggtga
    18601 cggactccca ccacagtatg cttctggtca gttgtgcaac ctgcccggcg gtcagcgaca
    18661 caccaaaggt cagtccgagc gctttctgtt gtgctgccgc gctgtccatc aggtatttca
    18721 tctgcgccag gtcagaacct gtgccgttga tataacgtga gcccgtctgg ttcagtatga
    18781 cgttactgac ataccgggta tcaaaagccg catcccccag aaagcggtaa tctttttccg
    18841 gtttcaggcc aagacggtca agaatgtacg acgagcccag aaactgtttt tcatcggtat
    18901 atgccgggtc tgtttcacgt ggtgcctctc cgggttgcat cctgagcagg tcatacagtc
    18961 cggcaaacag actgctgtcc acctttccga gaccatccag tttcgggttc accgtaatca
    19021 gatacggact gtccgggtcc gtggacggga caaaataacc attgttaccg gatggcaggg
    19081 gatagttgct tacacttgcc ccggacagcg acagcgcacc cgggatatcc ttcagcgtat
    19141 ccggcagcgc gtcattccat acagggccgg ttatcccggt accgctttca ttcagcaggg
    19201 cttcaccgct caccccctga ctgaccgtcg gtggtgtcag ggagttcagc gaaggcaccg
    19261 ttatcgtgtt acctgcacca cccgcccggg gcatgacagt ggtattacca gtgtcagtgg
    19321 caaagctggc agacacatca ccggcagcgc tgataaccgc acggtactga cctgccggag
    19381 aggtgccact ggcttctgtc gcatccggcg agacctggcg atagaccctg taccatggct
    19441 cagtaaacca cgctttgggg agtgagcctg aggcaagccg ccagaccgtt tcctttccgg
    19501 tggtcccctc ctgccagccc tgattgttca gtgtgtcgcc actcagggtc ataccgccac
    19561 cggcgagaat aaacgatgcc tcattatcca gtcgtcctgc acggatatgc atatcagcgc
    19621 cgccggatat cctggcagca tggccggagg cactgactgt caccgtttcc gtatctcccg
    19681 tacggatacg gtattcatca ggtaccgtgg cccccttacc ccagtacacg gccagatatt
    19741 ccacaccatc atgccagaca acaccccacc accggttatt ttccggaacc ggtgaaatca
    19801 ccccgtgact gcttccagga atgacctcat ggctggccga aatggcatcc caggaattca
    19861 gcagatgcgc cgtattcatg gtgatatcgc cacgtgtggt ttcaatatta ccggaacggt
    19921 taatgatttc gctgtttgcc gtaccgctgc tgtccttctg tacccacaga ctgttgccgg
    19981 ccaggatatc accatgctgg ttatgcagac ggtctgtaaa cagcttcagg ttattccgcg
    20041 cataaatcag cgcactgttc agcagggtac cggccacatt cattgtcaga ctgcctgccg
    20101 tgccggtaaa accactgatg gtgatatcac tccggctgtt cagactcaca tcgccaccgg
    20161 cctgaagtga acccggtgcg ttaaggaaaa gatgctgtgc gctgaaaaca ctgttgcctt
    20221 taccggcagt cagcgttcca ttgttggtga atgcctctcc ggcaccgagc accatggcat
    20281 caccctgcat gacaccgccg ttggtgatgg cattttgcga cgtgacggaa agggttttcc
    20341 ctgcggccag ggtaccatga ttcgtgaggg cagcaatcag tttcagtgtg acatcaccgg
    20401 tggccaccac ctgaccctga ccactgaagt cctgagcgtc aagcagcagg ttacctgcac
    20461 tgtacagccg ccctgtacca ttttgcagca gtgaactgcc cttgacgcca agcccggagg
    20521 ttcccagcag ggtaccgctg ttgctgaatg tgtggtaatt caccagcagg tccgccccct
    20581 gaagcgtacc ggtgttattc agcgtggttc ctttaacgtc ggcactgccg gtggcaagta
    20641 cgcgtccgcc gttgacagta ttcaccacat ccagcagcag ggtggcagcc tgtaccagtc
    20701 cgctgccggt gttcgccagc acctgcgccg tcagcgtgag gttactgccg gagaggattt
    20761 tgccgtcgtt ctgcagacgg tcagtggcgt tcagggaaac cccgccaccg ccctgtatcg
    20821 tgccctggtt actcagggtc gcagtactga cattcagtgc attccggctc atcagaacac
    20881 caccggaacg gttgttcacg ccaccggagg ctgtcagtgt cagcgtttcg ccctgcagat
    20941 gcccgccgtt tgtgagttgt cctgccgtga tggtggtggc atttccctgt aattgcccgt
    21001 cgtttgtgac actgtctgcc ttcagcgtca gcacacctgc actgagcagt tttccgctcg
    21061 cgtgattgtt cagcgtctga ttcaccgtga gcgtgagagc atccacaccg gtgatgtcac
    21121 ccgcactggt cagtgagttc gccttcaggg tcagattttt tgcaatccat tgtccgctgt
    21181 tgcttaaatt cagtgcactg agcgccattt caccgttcga ggtgactttg ctgcctgctg
    21241 tgctgacgag ctcacccgtc agacgtgcag tcaggctgtc agccgcctgg atcgccccgc
    21301 tgtttgccag actgtctgcg gtgatcagca cccgtttgcc ctgccagtgt ccggaactgg
    21361 taatactgcc tgcggtgatt gtcagatcgc cgctggtcag cagtgaacct ccgttattca
    21421 tcagcgcagg ttgaggggat gccatatcca tacgggcggc aagcgtcagc gcggctatcc
    21481 cggtgagcgt gccactgttg gtgacactgt tctgacgaat cgtgacatgg ttaccctgga
    21541 cagtgccgcg gttatccagt gaatttccat caagagagag cgtgccggcc gaaagcagac
    21601 tgccccggtt gtccgtggtg gctgcgttca gcgtggcgtc accctggctc atgatatcgc
    21661 cggtactggt caactgaccg gttgccgaag cagtaaggtt accggttgcc agcacggagc
    21721 cactgttcgc ccagttgtcc gcctgcacgg tgagattctg tccctgcgtg gtccctgcgg
    21781 tatgcagtgt tttaccccgg agggagaggt cgcccgccgt cagccagcgc ccgttactac
    21841 cctgtgagag ggtgtcgcct gcaagcgcca gtgcaccggc accctgcaac aggccgtcac
    21901 catccagcgt ggtcgccctg acgttcagcg tgtcagcgat gatttttccc ggattgctga
    21961 gggaggcagt gtttaacgtt aaaccgttat caccggtgat aagcccgctg ttgcggatgt
    22021 ccggtatatc cagcgtcagg tctgcagcac tgtacagcgt gccgttctgc tgattatcaa
    22081 gcctctgtgt gttaacggtg agtgaggcct ccccctgcaa cagaccactg ttggtcaggg
    22141 tctgtgactg tgtattcagg gcggaaccaa caagcacacc gctgctggtc agttccggcg
    22201 cactgaggct gagcgacggg gcgctgcttt tcccgctgtg ggtgagcttt tcactggcgt
    22261 tcaccgccat ggtctgttgt gctgcctgcg tacctgcaag acgtgcatct ctggcgttga
    22321 tgctgagatt tttaccgctc tgaagctgtg cgcccgctgc ggtactcagt ttgtctgcct
    22381 gaaccaggag ggtgtcaccg gcactgtttt ccccgtccag cgccactgtt gtcacattca
    22441 gcgtcatcgc agcatcgctg tgggtgaccg attttttacc ggagctcagc gcctgcgcac
    22501 tgaccgtcag ccctttgccg ccggacagca caccgttctg tgtcacatcc tgcgccttca
    22561 gcaccagtac atcatcgctc accagcgaac ctgtactggt cagtttccca ctggccgtga
    22621 tatccacttt gcccttcgcg ccagtgcggc cgctctgggt aaagtcgcgg gtattcacgg
    22681 tcaggggacc gccactgagc agggagccac tgttgctgag cgttgtactg ccgagcgtca
    22741 gggaagcccc ctgaacagca ccactgttat tcagcgtgcc ggcatcgagt cccgcatgac
    22801 ctttcgccag caatattccg tcctgtgtca gcgtggtggc gctggccgtg agattctgcc
    22861 cggcggttat ctgtccctgt gttgtcagcg tgtcactggc gacagtcacg atatcgcggg
    22921 ccgcgttaat ctggctggcg gtatcctgtg tgatgttttt cgcggcaagc gttacatccc
    22981 ggccggcagt cagtttttca ttctgttgag tgattctgcc gccggcggtc aggctgaggt
    23041 ccttgtcgct gttaagcgtt ccattgctga gaacgatatc gctccggctg ctgacgctca
    23101 ggttacctcc cgctttatgg tcgccggtta aggtgacgcc ctgacctttt gcagtgacgg
    23161 cccccgtggc gagactgttg ttgacagtca gtctgccgct ggcatccagg gtgatatcgc
    23221 catcgcgggc ataaaggtta ccaagattaa ccccgacacc actttcagtg gaggtcagat
    23281 gaatacgcct ggcgtacatt ccaccgagcg cgccggtatc aacggcaact ttcggcacat
    23341 caccttcgcc cttcagggca ctgacgcgac catctgcagt tatccggtta gcgcctgcag
    23401 tgacagttaa atccttcgca tgaagcgcgg cattcacttc cgttgcacgg gcaataatgg
    23461 atacggcatc gctccgggtg ccgtccaggc ccgcgccatt gatggtgata ctgccttcag
    23521 tcacctccag cgcctgcagg ctgccgtcgg cattcatcac aggtctgcct gtggtgagcg
    23581 tcgcgtgcgg cgtgttgata aaaccacagc cgtcacaggt gataccatac gggttggcaa
    23641 ccatcacatt cgccgctttg ccggccactt ccgtatagcc ctgcagcagt gaacggttac
    23701 cgccggtcac ttcgttgatg atacccttcg cttccccgcc cgctttcagg ttcgggttat
    23761 tctgtatcag tccaccaagc tgcgtcggat taagcttacc ggtggcatta ttgagaatca
    23821 gcccttcctt cccgacgttg taatccgtaa accggttatg cgaaatcccg gccccgttcg
    23881 gcgtggcaat gttcacgacc ggcacaccat ttgccgcttt atccattccg gccccgtttt
    23941 gtggggtgat gacggccccc acagccggta acaacggctg cccggcgata atcgtactga
    24001 taaggtaact cagcaggcgg taagtgaagc gaacgggagg ctgatgcatg gtaataatcc
    24061 cttaaaacgc gacggcaacg cgccagtaaa ccgtgagatg gtcaggggca agccagtccg
    24121 ggtagaccag aggcagtccg gcggtgaacg aaccggaaac atgaccactg gtggtgctga
    24181 gcccggcagc agcaccccac agcgtgccgg acgagtacgg gtcatcgctg tcagagtgca
    24241 gccagccgcc gtccagtgca gtcactgcac ggactgtccc cacatatggc agggagaaca
    24301 gagaccagga cagctcattc cgcagataac cgccgttatt accggagata tactgctcct
    24361 taaagccacg cactgaactc tcacccccga ggctcagttg ttccacacca tgaagacggt
    24421 ccggtgacca ctgggcataa gcgctggtca gccaccacac cctgtccgtg acggggcgct
    24481 gaaaactggc actcaccgac catttccgga actgatttac gggcaggtct ccccttttcc
    24541 cgtggtcgct ttctgcgccg aaccagggca tcccccgtgt gaataccgga ttcagtgttc
    24601 cgacaccccc cagaaacttg tgtgtgtgat tcagcccgac agaaaatgaa gtgagtttac
    24661 ggctgctgcc ctgaagcaga acatcatcca gataattgtg aataatgcgg tgctgcagac
    24721 ctccggtcag tgctgtcttc atgttcccgt tacggaacag gacatgcgac agtcccagcc
    24781 ggtgagtctg caggtctccc gtggaacgcc accgccagcc ccggttatca atggtgctga
    24841 gatagtcact ccatgaatac gtgtaatcca ccagggtata gccatacggc agactgacac
    24901 cggcggcaaa attcctcgca tcatgtgaca ccgaaaagtc actgctccgt cccccgctga
    24961 caaaccagtt gtcagccagc cccagcggat tattaaagga aaggacacca tttaactgcc
    25021 ccgtaccggt attcttctgt ccgctgttgt cgaagcccgc gctccctgtg acaggccatt
    25081 ccggcgatgc cgtcagtgtc accaccgacc atccctcacg gtcaccgggc gatatttcaa
    25141 tctgtaccgg ctccgtacgc agacgattaa tctgctccat cccctgctca atatcccgca
    25201 ggttcagaac cttcccctcc attcccggga aaaccatctt cagggtgcgg ccaggaaggt
    25261 cagcgccttc cgcccggatt tgctgcagcc tgccctccat gactgttatg tgcagtacgc
    25321 cccctgaaag gtcctgctct gtcagaaagg cccggctggt gatatatccc cggcgtatat
    25381 agccgtccgt cacggcatcc gtgaccgcgg tcagccccgt gatattcaga cactgattca
    25441 cccacggtgc caccagtctg tcggtttctg cagacgtcag tcgggtggcc ccactgacaa
    25501 caatgcgtga caccgtaaag cagggacctt cagtaccggc agacgtttcc ggagacggcg
    25561 tgatggtcag cggcgcactg cgctccagcg catcacgctg acgctggttt tcatccagca
    25621 actgctgctg ttgctgctga attgcactgc ggtcacccgg agacagcatg gctgccggag
    25681 acgaaaatgc ggggataaaa aaaccagaaa aaacggagag ggagagatag catatccacg
    25741 gagaaccgcg ccggaacata tcacaacagg ggacagacaa cgcacgggat aaaagagacg
    25801 ttttcgtcag aatgttgttc tgccggcgct gcatgttctc cccgtattct ggcctgtgtg
    25861 atgtcagtgt aaattcatgt caaaaatgtg tcagcgggaa atttacacct gaaaaagtct
    25921 gtcatgaaac agctttatga caagatatca aaaaaaatgt caaaaacgtg atctttcttc
    25981 agcttttcag aatattgaga gcctagaggt caatataaat tctgggacac atatgcattt
    26041 accattaaaa ccggcacaac aggctgttca gtctcaatcc ataccccgtg ttttatcaat
    26101 atcagaataa gaatatctgc ggataaataa aaaaggaatg tcgagggagc ttaccgcaga
    26161 gggctctcca cctcacaagc catttacaaa aatgataccg gcatatcttt ggtccctgtc
    26221 acaaccagac attgacaatc caatataacc ccaaatatat ttcgggtaag aagtctggga
    26281 tttatacaga tatactgtct gttattacta tttaattata taattgtatt gcatacataa
    26341 gaggcactaa tgaaacgtta tataaaatgg tttgccatca caatttttat cagtatgttg
    26401 agtgcctgtg cccgtacggc cccagtgcaa cagataagca ccactgtcag tgtgggtcat
    26461 actcaggagc aggttaaaaa tgccattttg aaagcaggtg cgcagcgcaa gtggattatg
    26521 acgcaagtgt cccctggagt tattaaagct cgctatcaaa cacgaaatca cgttgcagag
    26581 gttcgtatta catatacagc tacctactat aacatcaaat atgacagtag cctgaatctg
    26641 caggcttctg atggaaaaat tcataaaaac tataaccgct gggtgcgtaa cctggataaa
    26701 gatatacagg ttaacttatc tacaggagca acgttatagt gatgctgata tcgggctgga
    26761 atggcccgat agtatttaac tttctctata agaatggtta tatatgtacg aacaggacac
    26821 gctcagcgca ctggatgcca tcaccgaagc acagcggatt gcctttgctc ctatgctttt
    26881 ccaggcagct ttgtgcctgc gcaatgcagg aatattagat tatttggatc aacagggtaa
    26941 acagggagct ccccttaatg cgattactga gcacacagtc ctgaatgaat atgccgtggg
    27001 tgtgttactg gatatgggct taagcgggcg aattattacc tgtaaagagg gaatttatta
    27061 cctggcgaaa atcggtcatt acctcctgca tgacactatg actcgcgtga atatggattt
    27121 cacccaggat gtctgttacc aggggctctt cttccttgcc gattcactca atgaaggaaa
    27181 accttccggg ttaaaagtat ttggcgactg gccgacgata tatccggcgc tttcgcaatt
    27241 accagacgcc gcacgtgata gctggtttgc atttgatcat tactattcag atggcgcatt
    27301 taacgccgca ctgccttatg tattcgccaa caaccccaca accttgtacg atgtgggcgg
    27361 caatacgggt aagtgggctt tgcgctgctg caaatacaat gaaaacatcg ccgttacgtt
    27421 attagatctg ccacaacaaa tcgtactggc gaaagaaaat atcgcgaatg caggtttttc
    27481 tgatcgcata gatttccatg cggtggatat gctaagcgat gccccattac caggcgaggc
    27541 tgatatctgg tggatgagcc aatttttaga ctgtttttca cccgaacaaa taattagcat
    27601 actcagcaaa attgccagcg taatgaagcc tggcgcaaaa ctttgcatca tggagttgtt
    27661 ctgggatgca cagcggtttg aagcgacatc gtttagcctg aatgcatcct cactttattt
    27721 tacctgcatg gcaaacggta acagccgttt ctatagtgca gagaaatttt acgactatct
    27781 gaataaagca ggattccagg tagcagagcg tcacgataat ttaggcgttg ggcatacact
    27841 tttgatatgc caaaagaaat aatcgtcact taataatttt ggtttaccgc gggcgcgcgt
    27901 tgatgaaatt tgcattaaat attaccaact ggcaggcact ggcgcctgga cttagcgatg
    27961 tgcagcaatg gcaagcatgg tcgcgccagc cgtgggcgat tgaccctgcc gcgccgttgg
    28021 caaaattaag tgaactgcca atgatgaccg cccgtcgtct cagttcaggc agcaaactgg
    28081 ctgttgaatg cggtctgaca atgctacgcc gccatcagcc agacgctgtt ttgtatacca
    28141 gtcgtcatgg cgaactggag cgcaattacc gcattgttca tgcactggca accgaacagg
    28201 cgctttctcc gacggacttc gcgctttccg tacacaactc ttccgtgggt aacctgacca
    28261 ttgtggccaa acagccgatc gtttcgtcat cgctttcggc tggtcgcgac agtttccagc
    28321 aaggtttgtg tgaagtgctt agcctgctac aagcgggata ccagcgcgtg ttgatggtcg
    28381 attttgatgg ctttctacct gagttttatc acccgcaact gcccgcagaa atgcctacct
    28441 ggccgtacgc cgtcgcgctg gtgattgaag ctggcgatga ctggcaatgt gaaacgcagc
    28501 cagccattgc ggtaaatgaa acaacactgc cgcaaagcat gttgttttta cagcactatt
    28561 tacaaaatgc agatgctttt tcactgcctg gcgagcgcgt gcaatggcgc tggagccgca
    28621 gatgagtaag ctgatgtcac gtctggagtg gacctggcga ctggtcatga ccgggttatg
    28681 ttttgtcctg tttggtctcg gcggcctgct gctttcagtc gtgtggttta acatattgtt
    28741 agttttggtg tgggatactt cccgccgccg tcgtttggca cgtcgcagca ttgccgccag
    28801 ttttcgcctg tttttaactg tcgcgaaagg gcttggcgtg ctggattatc gtattgatgg
    28861 cgctgaaatt ttacgtcagg aacgcggttg cctcgtcgta gccaatcatc ccacgctgat
    28921 cgattacgtg ctgctggcat cagtcatgcc agaaactgac tgcctggtga aaagcgcgct
    28981 gttaaaaaat ccttttcttg gcggcgtcgt gcgggcggca gattatttaa tcaacagcga
    29041 agctgaaact ctgttacccc gctgccaaca gcgactggca cagggtgaca ctatcctgat
    29101 tttccccgaa ggcacacgaa cgaagcccgg tgaaaaaatg acgttacagc gcggtgcagc
    29161 gaatattgcc gtgcgctgca ccagcgattt acgcatcgtg acgatcggct gtagcgagca
    29221 tctgctggat aaacaaagta agtggtatga cgtcccgcct gccaggccgt tttttacggt
    29281 tgaagtccat gggcgggtag aaatcaataa attttacgat gcaacttcac atgagccggc
    29341 gctggctgca aggcagttaa accgacatct tttgcttcaa ttacaacaag gttgtttacc
    29401 tctctcagga ataaataatg caagcgcttt atctggaaat taaaaatctc atcatcagca
    29461 ccctcaatct ggacgagttg actcctgatg atattgatac caatgcgcca ctgtttggcg
    29521 acggtttagg gctggactct atcgatgcac tggaactggg gctggcagta aaaaatgagt
    29581 acggcgtcgt gctctctgcg gaaagcgaag aaatgcgtca gcactttttc tccgtcgcca
    29641 ctctggcctc tttcattgct gcgcaacgtg cctgaggaaa accatcatga cagaccaaca
    29701 aaccatttat caggaagtct cagccctgct ggttaagctg tttgaaatcg atccgcagga
    29761 catcaaacct gaagcgcgac tgtacgaaga tctggaactg gacagcatcg acgccgttga
    29821 catgattgtg cacctgcaaa agaaaaccgg taagaaaatc aagccggaag agtttaaagc
    29881 agtgcgtaca gtccaggatg ttgtcgaggc tgtagaacgc ctgctacaag aaggctaatt
    29941 tgatgtcggg cattcgctcg ctaccgatga ttaagttgct gaccggatta ttgctgctcg
    30001 cctggccttt tttaatctgg ctaggtttgg tgcataacag cctgcactgg ctgttgccgc
    30061 tgatggcgct gctgctttta ttgcgcctgc gccagccccg tcgccagacg ggaccgctcc
    30121 aggtcgtcac aaaaatcgtt gctgttgtgg gcattgtatt gtgtgtctcc agttttctgt
    30181 tgaaaacgca ccagttactg ctgttttacc cggtagtggt taacgcagtc atgctggcgg
    30241 tttttggcgg ttcgctgcgg tcgacaatgc cgatagttga gcggctggca cgtttgcagg
    30301 aaccagacct cccggaaaag gccgtgcgat atacccgccg cgtaacgcag gtctggtgcc
    30361 tgttttttat tttcaacggc agtattgcgt tatttaccac cttgtatggc aacatgcctt
    30421 tgtggacagc ctggaacggt atcattgctt accttctgat aggtttcctg actgcagggg
    30481 aatggctgat acgttgtcag atgatcaaac ggaaaacacc atgaatcaga ctctctcact
    30541 ttcacagtgg ttgacagcct ctcgccctgt aacaactcct gttgcctggc ttggggaata
    30601 tacctggaca ctggggcatc tgcggcatga tgtagcgctt ttgatcgacc atttacgcga
    30661 ccagccaggc aatcgctggg cactttgttt tgaaaacagc tatcttttta ttgtagcgtt
    30721 gttggccacg ctacactcag gtaaaatccc ggtaatcccg ggccataatc gcgccgcttt
    30781 gttaaatgta caacgctcct tgtttgattg cgtcctgagt gataaaaggc tgggctggaa
    30841 cggtccacag tttgttgtaa gcacatctca ccagatgacg accagcacga tagcctttga
    30901 tgatattgct tctgacgcgt ttattgaact tttcacatcg ggttcaaccg gacaaccaaa
    30961 acaaattgca aaacctgtta tcagccttga tcaagaagca aacatgctgg caactcactt
    31021 tgcagaccga ctactgggct gtcgttttgt agcatccgtg atgcctcagc acctgtatgg
    31081 gctgactttc cgtatttttt tacctatggc acttggcctg ccattgcatg ccgcaatgct
    31141 ctggtattct gagcaacttg ccgcattaag ccatacctac cgctatgcct ttgtcagcag
    31201 cccagcgttc cttaaacgac tcgaccttca tctgacgcct ccccccgtgg aaatgattct
    31261 ctctgccggc ggtatgctac catggcagga tgtagagaaa acttccacct ggctgaatat
    31321 ctggcccgat gaaatctatg gtagtaccga aacaggtatt ctcgcatggc gttaccgtca
    31381 acaggataat atcccctggt ttactttttc tgatgttcat ctttcacagg aaagtgaggg
    31441 ggttcgtgtc ttttcgccac tcatccctgc tgaaggattg gtgcttgacg atatgttgca
    31501 attcaatgaa aacggtcagt tccacctgat cggacgacgt ggtcgagtgg taaaaataga
    31561 ggagaagcgg atatcactgg ttgaaatcga acaacggctt ctggcacttg acggtattat
    31621 ggatgtcgct gcaataccat taatacgcaa tggccgccag gctatcggtg tcgtggttgt
    31681 accaaataaa gaggcccgtc aaatatggca atgctccgga gggaaaactc tggagttgtc
    31741 ctggcgcaaa gcactattac catggcttga acctgttgca gtacctcgtt actggcgcat
    31801 tattgatgaa ataccagtaa acaatatgaa taagcgtgtc tatgcacaat tacaggagtt
    31861 atttcatgat acgccatgaa attgagcgcc atcaggttca accgcaggag atggaaatcg
    31921 ttctatacct tgacccgatg ctctactggt ttaatggtca ttttgccgta cagcctctgt
    31981 taccaggcgt ggcccagttg gactgggtaa tgcattatgc taccacgctg cttgctccgg
    32041 gctggcgttt tcgtagtatc cagaatgtta aatttctggc gccacttata cctgagacga
    32101 ctgttaccct gcaattaaca tggcaggaaa caagtcaggt actcactttc tgctatcagc
    32161 gtcacgacgg tgacgcccgc cacaccgcca gtagcgggaa gatccgccta tgtcggtaaa
    32221 cttttctccc tgcgtgttga tcccctgcta caaccacggc gcgatgatgc cgggcgtgct
    32281 ggcgcgtctt aagccattta atcttccctg tattgtggtg gatgacggca gcgatgccgc
    32341 cacgcaacag caactggata atctggttgc cgaacagcct ggcgtgacct taattcgcct
    32401 ggcagaaaac acaggcaaag gcgcggcggt aatgcgcggc ttacaggcgg cggcagacgc
    32461 gggcttcagc catgcggtgc aggtggatgc tgacggtcaa catgcgattg aagatatccc
    32521 caaactgctg gcactcgctg aacaacaccc tgcggcgctg atctccggcc agccaattta
    32581 cgatgactcc atcccccgct cacggcttta cgggcgctgg gtcacccacg tctgggtatg
    32641 gatcgaaacg ctctccctgc aactgaaaga cagtatgtgc ggctttcgcg tttatccggt
    32701 tgcgccaacg ctgcaactgg caaaatacgc caccatcggc aagcggatgg atttcgacac
    32761 tgaagtgatg gtgcgcctct actggcaggg aaacaccagt tatttcgtgc caacccgcgt
    32821 cacttatccg caggacgggc tttcgcattt tgatgccctg aaagataacg tccgcatctc
    32881 gctcatgcac acgcgtctgt ttttcggcat gttgccgcgt attccttcac tactgatgcg
    32941 ccgctcttcc agccactggg cgcggcagag tgaagtgaaa ggattatggg gaatgcgcct
    33001 gatgctgctg gtctggcgtc tgctgggaag aacggcgttt agcgcgctgc tttacccggt
    33061 ggtgggcgtc tactggctca ctgctgctcg tgcgcgcaaa gcgtcgcaag actggctcgc
    33121 ccgtgtacga cagcatcaac cacaggcggc aaaactcaac agctatcagc actttctacg
    33181 tttcggtaat gccatgctcg acaaaatcgc cagctggcgc ggcgagctac aactggggca
    33241 cgatgtgctg tttgcgccag gcgcagaagc ggcgcttgac gtccgcgatc cgcgcggcaa
    33301 attgctgctg gcctcgcatc ttggcgatgt ggaagtgtgc cgggcgctgg caaaaattca
    33361 gggctacaaa accattaacg cgctggtgtt tagcgaaaac gcccaacgct ttaaacagat
    33421 aatgcaggag atggctcctc aggcaggcat taacctgatg ccggtaacag atatcggccc
    33481 ggaaaccgcc atcctgctga aagagaagct ggataacggc gaatgggtgg cgattgtcgg
    33541 tgaccgcatc gccgtcaccc cgcaacgcgg cggcgactgg cgcgtctgct ggagtccgtt
    33601 tatgggccag cctgcgcctt tcccacaggg gccgtttatt ctcgcgtcta ttttgcgctg
    33661 cccggtgaat ctgattttcg ccctgcgcca gcgcggcaag ctgcatattc actgcgaaac
    33721 ctttgccgac ccgctgctgt tgccgcgtgg cgaacgccaa caggcgctgc aaaacgctat
    33781 cgaccactac gccgcgcgtc tggaacatta cgcgctccag tcgcccctcg actggtttaa
    33841 ttttttcgat ttctggcaac tgccggaaat tcaggacaag gagtaaaggg tgcttaacga
    33901 tccccgattt accgctgaag tcgagctgac cattcccttt cacgacgtcg atatgatggg
    33961 cgtggcctgg cacggtaact attttcgcta ctttgaagtg gcccgcgagg cgctgctcaa
    34021 ccagttcaat tacggctatc ggcagatgaa agagtcaggt tatttgtggc cagtggtcga
    34081 tacgcgggtg aaatatcgcc acgccctcac ctttgagcaa cgcatccgcg tgcgtgcgca
    34141 tatcgaagag ttcgaaaacc gtctgcggat tggctatcag attttcgatg ccgaaacggg
    34201 caaacgcgcc accaccggat acaccattca ggtcgcagta gaggagcaaa gccgtgaact
    34261 gtgctttgtc agccccgata ttctgtttga acgcatggga gtcaaaccat gaaattttta
    34321 ccgctgctgg cgctgctgat tagcccgttt gtgagcgccc tgaccctgga cgatcttcag
    34381 caacgcttta ccgaacaacc ggtgatccgc gcccatttcg atcaaacccg gacgattaaa
    34441 gatctgccgc agccgctgcg atctcagggt cagatgttga tcgcccgcga ccaggggctg
    34501 ttgtgggatc aaacttcacc attccccatg cagctattgc tcgacgataa acgcatggtg
    34561 caggtgatca acggccagcc gccgcaaatc atcacggcag aaaataaccc gcagatgttc
    34621 cagtttaacc acctgctgcg cgcgctgttc caggccgatc gcaaagtgct ggaacaaaac
    34681 ttccgcgtcg aatttgccga taaaggcgaa ggccgctgga cgctgcgcct gacgccgacc
    34741 accacgccgc tggataaaat tttcaacacc atcgatctcg ccgggcaaac ctatctggag
    34801 agcattcagc ttaatgataa acagggcgat cgcaccgata tcgctcttac ccaacatcaa
    34861 ctgacgccag cgcaactgag cgatgacgaa cgccaacgtt ttgccgccca gtaaacgccc
    34921 cgcgctgtta tgggggctag tctgcctggt catggcggtg gtattgctga tcctgctgcc
    34981 gcaatcacgg ctgaacagta gcgtgctggc tatgttaccc aaacaggcga tgggcgatat
    35041 tcccccagcg ctgaatgacg gctttatgca gcgtctggac cgccaactgg tgtggctggt
    35101 cagccccggt aaagaggcta atcccagggt ggctcaggaa tggctgacgc tgctgcaaaa
    35161 gtccgctgcg cttggcgaca ttaaagggcc aatggatgcc gccagccagc aggcgtgggg
    35221 ggcgtttttc tggcagcacc gcaacggcct gattgacccc gacacccgcg cccgcctgca
    35281 aaacggcggc gaagcgcagg cacaatggat cctctcccag ctttattctg cgttctccgg
    35341 ggtaagcggc aaggagttgc aaaacgatcc gctgatgtta atgcgcggct cgcagctggc
    35401 gatggcgaaa aacggccagc gtttacgact gatggacggc tggctggtga cgcaggatcc
    35461 ccagggcaac tactggtatc tgctgcacgg cgaactggcg ggatcgtcgt ttgatatgca
    35521 gcaaacccac cagctcatca cgaccctgaa tacgctggaa aaggctctga aaacgcgtta
    35581 cccgcaggcg cagttgctct cacgcggcac ggtgttttac agcgattacg ccagccaaca
    35641 ggcgaagcag gatatctcca ccctgggcgt ggcaacgctg ctgggggtga tattgctgat
    35701 tgtggcggtg ttccgctctt tgcgcccgtt gctgctttgc gtgatttcca tcggcatcgg
    35761 cgcgctggcg ggaacggccg ccacattgtt gattttcggt gaattacacc tgatgacgct
    35821 ggtgatgagc atgagcgtta tcggcatttc cgctgactac acgctctatt atctcaccga
    35881 gcggatggtg cacggcaacg acgtttcgcc gtggcaaagc ctggcgaaag tacgcaatgc
    35941 cctgctgctg gcgctgctca caaccgtggc ggcatatctg attatgatgc tcgccccctt
    36001 ccccggcatt cgccagatgg cgatttttgc cgccgtcggg ttgagcgcct cctgtctgac
    36061 cgtcctgttc tggcatccgt ggctgtgccg tggtctgccg gtgcgcccgg ttccggcgat
    36121 ggcgctgatg ctacgctggc tggcagcgtg gcggcgcaat aaaaaactgt cgcggggtct
    36181 gcccgttgcg ctggcgctgt tttcgctggc ggggatgtca atgctgcgcg tcgatgacga
    36241 tatctcgcag ttacaggcgc tgccgcagca cattctggcg caggagaaag ccattaccgc
    36301 cctgaccgga caaagcgtcg atcaaaaatg gtttgtagtt tacggcgact ccccacagca
    36361 aacattgcgg cgactggaga aatataccgc ctcacttgag tatgcgaaaa aagaggggct
    36421 tatcagcaac taccgcacta ttccgctgaa ctccctggcg cggcaggagg aagacttaga
    36481 cctgctgaaa acggctgccc cgacggtaac aaaagcactg caaaatgcag ggctgacggc
    36541 ggtgaaacca gatctcaacg ccatgccggt gaaggtcgat gaatggctgg caagccccgc
    36601 cagtgaaggc tggcgtctgc tgtggctgac gctggaaaac ggcgaaagcg gtgtactggt
    36661 gccggttgaa ggggttaaaa gtagcgcatt gttgcaggaa atcgccagct attaccctgg
    36721 cggcattgcc tgggttgatc gcaaaagctc ctttgatgaa ttgttcgcac tttaccgcta
    36781 cgtcttaacc ggcttgttgc tggtggcgct ggcagtgatt gcctgcggcg cagtggcccg
    36841 tctcggctgg cgcaaagggc ttatcagcct ggtgccttcg gtgctttcgc tgggctgtgg
    36901 tctggcggtg ctggcgatga gcgggcaggc ggtgaatctc ttttcgctgc tggcgctagt
    36961 gctggtgctt ggcatcggta tcaactacac gctgtttttc agtaatccgc gcggtacacc
    37021 gttaacttcg ctactggcga tcgcgctggc aatgctcacc accttgctga cgctgggaat
    37081 gctggtattc agcgccaccc aggccatcag cagttttggc attgtgctgg tgagcggtat
    37141 tttcaccgcc ttcctgcttt cgccgctggc tatgcccgat aaaaagagaa caaaaaaatg
    37201 atcaaatcca cattctggcg agcgttcgcc ctgaccgcta cgcttatcct caccggctgt
    37261 agccactcgc aaccagaaca ggaaggccgc ccgcaggcgt ggctgcaacc tggcacgcgc
    37321 atcacgctgc cggcaccagg gatttcaccc gcagtcaatt cgcagcaact gttgaccggc
    37381 agcttcaacg gcaaaaccca gtcgctgtta gtgatgctta acgccgacga tcagaaaatc
    37441 acccttgccg ggctgtcgtc ggtcggcatt cgcctgtttc tggtgaccta cgatgcgcaa
    37501 gggctacgcg ccgagcaatc catcgtcgtc ccacagttac cgcccgcaag tcaggtactg
    37561 gctgacgtga tgctcagcca ctggccgatt agcgcctggc aaccgcaact tcccgcagga
    37621 tggacacttc gcgacaacgg tgacaaacgc gagctgcgta acgccagcgg caaactggtc
    37681 acggaaatca cctatctgaa tcgccaggga aaacgcgtgc caatcagaat tgagcagcat
    37741 gtctttaaat accacatcac cattcaatac ttaggtgact gatatgattt atatttccgc
    37801 cgtcggcatg atcaacgccc tgggaaataa ccttgacgaa atcgcagcca acctggctcg
    37861 cggtgtcgcc cccggcatgc gcccacgcgc aggctggttg caggggcatc cgcaggcggt
    37921 cctggctggc gtggatggcg agcttccgct tatcccggaa aaattcgctg cgcatcgctc
    37981 gcgcaacaat cagatcctgc tggcggcgct ggcgcagctc cagccgcagg ttgatgacgc
    38041 tatcgcgaaa tatggctgcg agcgcatcgc gattgtgctt ggcaccagca cctccggcct
    38101 gcatgaaggc gacacgcacg ttaacctgca cacccacggg cagccgagca ccacgtggca
    38161 ctatgcacaa caagaactcg gcgatccgtc gcgttttctc agccactggc tggcgctcga
    38221 cggcccggct tatacccttt caaccgcctg ctcctccagt gccagagcaa tgatcagcgg
    38281 gcgcaggctt atcgaagcgg ggctggtcga tgccgccatt gtgggtggcg cagacaccct
    38341 gagccgaatg ccgattaacg gttttcacag cctcgaatcg ctgtcgccaa ccttatgtca
    38401 gccgtttagt cgtgaccgcg caggtatcac cattggtgaa ggggcggggc taatgctgct
    38461 gacccgggaa ccgcagccca tcgcgttgct gggcgttggt gaatcgagcg acgcttacca
    38521 tatttcagcc ccgcatccgc agggcgaagg agcgatccgc gctattaatc aggcgctgac
    38581 cgatgcgcag cttacgccgg atgacgtcgg ctatatcaac ctgcacggca ccgccacaca
    38641 gctcaacgac cagattgaat caatggtggt taacgccctg tttggcgaac gcgtaccgtg
    38701 cagctccacc aaacatttga ccggacacac gctcggcgcg gctggcatta ccgaggcggc
    38761 aattagtatg ttgattttac agcgtgattt accgctgccc gctcaggact tcagcctgtc
    38821 gccgcgcgat cccacgctgc caccgtgtgg cattatcgaa aaaccgcagc cgctggcacg
    38881 tccggtgatc ctgtccaatt ccttcgcctt tggcggcaat aacgccagca ttctgctcgg
    38941 gagggtttcg tgagccacta tttatccccc ggcgcttatc tgccccacga cgcgcccatg
    39001 ttactgctgg aagacgtggt gagcgtcagc gatgacagcg cggtgtgccg cgtgacggtt
    39061 tcgcccagtg gcgtactggc accgtttctc gacccggacg gcaatctccc tggctggttt
    39121 gcccttgaac tgatggcgca aaccgtcggc gtctggtctg gctggcatcg ccaccagcag
    39181 ggcaaaaaca gtattgagtt agggatgata ctgggcgcgc gtgaattgct ttgcaccact
    39241 ggcattctgc ccgcaggcca gacgctgacc attaccgtca aactgctgat gcaggacgat
    39301 cgcttcggca gctttgagtg cagcatcaac gacggcgagg cgacgggccg cattaacacc
    39361 ttccagccga ccgcggaaga acttaccacc ctgtttcaac aaggagcgtc ctgatgagtc
    39421 gttcagttct ggttactggt gccagcaaag gcattggtcg cgccatcgcc tgcaagcttg
    39481 cggcagacgg ctttaacatt ggcgttcact atcaccgtga cgccacaggc gctcaggaaa
    39541 cgctgaatgc cattgtcgcc aacgggggta acgggcgttt gctcagtttc gacgtcgcaa
    39601 accgcgaaca gtgtcgggaa gtgctggagc atgagatcgc gcaacacggt gcctggtacg
    39661 gcgtggtcag taacgccggg atcgcccgcg atgccgcttt tccggcttta agcgatgacg
    39721 actgggatgc ggtgatccac accaacctcg acagtttcta caacgtcatt cagccgtgca
    39781 ttatgccaat gatcggcgcg cgccagggtg ggcgcatcat cacgctgtcc tcggtttccg
    39841 gcgtaatggg caatcgcggc caggtgaatt acagcgcagc caaagccgga attatcggcg
    39901 caacaaaagc actggctatc gaactcgcaa agcgcaaaat caccgtcaat tgcatcgcgc
    39961 cagggcttat tgataccggg atgatcgaaa tggaagaaag cgccctgaaa gaggcaatgt
    40021 cgatgatccc catgaaacgt atgggccagg cggaagaagt tgccgggctt gccagttatt
    40081 taatgtctga tattgcgggt tacgtcaccc gccaggttat ttccatcaac ggagggatgt
    40141 tatgacacgt cgcgtagtga ttacaggaat gggcggcgtg actgcctttg gtgaaaactg
    40201 gcaggacgtt tctgcacgct tactggcgta tgaaaatgcg gtgcgcaaaa tgccggagtg
    40261 gcaggtctac gatgggctgc acaccctgct tggcgcgcct gttgatgatt tcacgctacc
    40321 ggagcactac acccgcaagc gtatccgtgc gatgggccgc gtgtcgcaaa tgtcgacccg
    40381 tgccagcgag ctggcgttag agcaggcagg gttgattggc gatccgatat taaccagcgg
    40441 cgaaacgggc attgcgtacg gttcatcgac cggcagtacc ggtccggtga gcgaatttgc
    40501 caccatgctg actgaaaagc acacgaacaa catcaccggc accacctatg tgcagatgat
    40561 gccgcacacc accgctgtta atactggcct ctttttcggc ctgcgcgggc gggtgatccc
    40621 aacctccagc gcctgtacct ccggcagcca ggcgatcggt tatgcgtggg aagccattcg
    40681 ccacggttat caaacggtga tggttgccgg tggtgccgaa gagttatgcc cttcagaagc
    40741 agcggtgttt gatacccttt ttgccaccag ccagcacaat gatgcgccga aaaccacacc
    40801 ttcaccgttc gatgaaaacc gcgacggact ggtgattggt gaaggcgcag gtacgctcat
    40861 tctcgaagaa ctggagcatg ccaaagcgcg cggcgcgacc atttacggtg aaatcgtcgg
    40921 ctttgcgact aactgcgacg cggcacatat tacccagccg cagcgcgaaa ccatgcagta
    40981 ttgtatggag caatcgctga aaatcgcagg gttaagcgca caagatatcg gctatatttc
    41041 agcgcatggt acggcgaccg atcgcggtga tatggcagaa agtctggcga cagcaaccat
    41101 ttacggtgat aatgtgccgc tctcctcgct gaaaagttat tttggtcata cgcttggtgc
    41161 ctgtggcgcg ctcgaagcct ggatgagtct gcaaatgatg cgcgaaggtt ggtttgcgcc
    41221 tacgctaaac ctgaataaac cagacccgaa ttgtggcgcg ctggattaca tcatgcatga
    41281 agcccgcaag gttgattgtg agtttttgca gagtaacaac tttgcctttg gcggcattaa
    41341 tacatccatc attattaagc gctggccctg agttatacaa ccacatggac atcccatgtg
    41401 gtgattcttc aaaaaatctg aatcaatgaa tatgaacctc aaattctctt acgcatactg
    41461 aagagcattc cgtataacga ttcagcagac aaaactttat cagtccacac gaatcaacgg
    41521 atgcacagat gacacgcccg gttatcaccg ggcaatggtt gccataacgg gtaacataag
    41581 ggactgaaca gttgtcttta gcgcaacgaa ctgatctaac gtacctgaac ggacaacctg
    41641 aaaacagcct tccatcctgc attgtccgcc agtgcttatt accaaccacg tctgttgcag
    41701 taaagtaatc agttgcgaac attatttatc aatcgtgacg ctggctcgcg catggcagaa
    41761 aaggtcctga ctgagcaaca acaggcatcg tactgttgct gctccatgtt gtttatatga
    41821 acgcatcccg tttgcaaggc ttccgtgttt ttgacgttga cggtagattg ctgctctata
    41881 tccttattgc agccggtgct gcgggcctca atgagattcg ctgactctcg ccttattcac
    41941 gcaacgagct ttaagctcag aaaaacatcc aagtttggtg agtcacagtc ttacctgtca
    42001 ttgtcatcaa tataggaatg gataatctgg agagcgatac tgcaggctga tattgcggtt
    42061 ttgcgacaag tttttagcat ccgcttctac gccaaatacc tgaagtagga atggatgcgt
    42121 tagcagcata catccggaac tgcgcgggga atagccggaa acggctatcc ctaccacaat
    42181 agctaacttt gtaatagcgc tcttttaggc tcatgtactc tgacgtaatt ctatctggta
    42241 gttgaattgc acgatacgcg actcttctga ttcatcatga ttattattca atagtccaat
    42301 cagtaactta cctgtctcta tccccatttt tttgtagtca atacggatgg atgtcaaagt
    42361 tgggtgtgtt tgatcgcaat tgtctgaacc gtcaagacaa gctacagcga tatttccagg
    42421 gatttttaac aaacgccgct ggcactcaaa cattataccc agcgcaatct cttcgtggct
    42481 gcaaatcaca gcatccagct ctggttgtcg cagtaatatc tcgtttaatg cgtaacgccc
    42541 caattgcaga cttgcggcat ccggcatggt gataacaaga tcagtgttct ggtaatggct
    42601 cagcattgct ttatgccagc cgttcagttg ctgacgttgc aggcggttgt ccatatgcgc
    42661 accgataaat ccgatattct tataaccctg ctccagcaga tgttcggtca gtttatgtga
    42721 tgcttcaaaa aatgctgttt cgatggtaat ttgagccgga ctgaaagggg aaccgataac
    42781 gttaatggta ggtatatttg ttttctcgag tatctggtga gttttatcag ccaactgaga
    42841 accaaaaata actaacgccg ccgggttgcc ttgaagaagc gtcatcagaa tttcagcttc
    42901 tttgagctga ttatactcat gacacccaag cagtagctgg aattcatttt tattaagcac
    42961 ctgctgtaat gactgcataa agcgggagct ggctttatct gtcagggaag gaaccagtac
    43021 ggcgactgta tgactgtgac cagatgcaag ggcgccagca gttctgttgg gaatataacc
    43081 caactcttct acggcctgtt ctatcttttc cctcagcttg tcagaaacct gttccggtgt
    43141 tctcagcgcg cgggaaacgg tcatggttcc gacacctgca aagttagcga cctcctgcag
    43201 cgtcacccgt ccggtaccac ggcgcttacg tgttttttcc atttcgactc catggataat
    43261 tacaaccagc tgttttcatt acttttattt caccattact ctttccagtt tttgcccacg
    43321 gtagcaaata tcctgttgca ttgtatatgc aggaaccgaa tatagccaaa gcatggcggc
    43381 agagaaatga tagcgctatc acaaagattg gtagcgttat cagatagcgc tatcaaatgc
    43441 gacaatcatc acattaatta atgcgtaaaa tatctactct cctgttaatt atcatcggga
    43501 gttatcagta gcatgttaaa aaatctatta aatacagagg tcgttcaggt cgtggaacag
    43561 gtcaaagact ggcgggaagc cgtggcgatt tcatgccgac cgttgattga aaacggctct
    43621 atcgaaccgc gttatgttga tgcgatctat cactcgcacg acactatcgg tccgtactat
    43681 gtggttggcc ctggtattgc gatgcctcat gcgcgcccgg aagagggggc taacaagctg
    43741 tcattagcac tgaccctgat cccttcaggt gtgaattttg atgccgatga aaacgatcca
    43801 gtgaaattac tgattgtgct ggctgcaacc gacagtacca gccacattga agcgatttct
    43861 caactcgcca agttattcga taacgaaaaa gacatacagg ccattttgac ggccaaaacg
    43921 acgcaggaca ttttgtctgt tattgcgcgc tattaatcca gaggaacatt tatgaaaatt
    43981 acagtggttt gcggtaacgg cttaggcacc agcctgatga tggaaatgag cattaaaagc
    44041 attttgaagg atttgtccgt cagcgctgat gttgatcacg tcgacctggg ctccgcgaaa
    44101 gggacgccga gtgatatcta tgtcggcacc aaagacattg ccgagcagtt agccgcgcag
    44161 tctgtcgcag gcaaaatcgt cgcactggaa aatatgattg ataagaaagc catgagagaa
    44221 cgtttgtccg tggtattaac cgaattaggc gcactgtaag ctgggggcga tatggatttc
    44281 tttcgttttt tgatgagcga tgtactttcc gaacccgcag tgctggtcgg tttaatcgcc
    44341 ctgattggcc tgattgcaca gaaaaaaccg gtaaccgaat gcattaaagg taccgtcaag
    44401 accattatgg ggtttgtgat tttaggcgca ggggcgggtt tagttgtgtc gtcactgggt
    44461 gacttcgcaa acattttcca gcatgccttt ggtattcagg gtgtagtgcc gaacaatgaa
    44521 gccattgttt ccgtagcgca gaaaagcttc gggaaagaaa tggcgatgat tatgttcttt
    44581 gcgatggtta tcaacattat gattgcccgt ttcacaccgt ggaaatttat cttcctgacc
    44641 ggtcatcaca cgttgtttat gtcgatgatg gtagcggtaa ttctggcaac agcaggcatg
    44701 accggcatta cgcttatagc cgttggctct ttggttgttg gcgtggcaat ggtctttttc
    44761 ccggctattg cgcatccgta catgaagaaa gtgaccggtt ctgatgacgt tgccatcggc
    44821 cacttctcaa cattatctta tgtattggcc ggtttcatcg gcagcaagtt tggtaataaa
    44881 gagcactcga ctgaagacat gaatgtgccg aaaagtctgc tgttcttgcg cgacacgccg
    44941 gttgctatct cttttaccat gagcataatt ttcctggtga cgtgcctgtt tgcgggtgca
    45001 gatgcggtga aagagcttag cggtggtaaa aactggttca tgttctctat catgcaatcc
    45061 attaccttcg cagctggcgt gtacatcatt ctgcagggtg tgcgcatggt gattgcggag
    45121 attgtcccgg cattcaaagg tatttcagac aagctggttc cgaatgccag acctgctctc
    45181 gattgcccgg tcgtcttccc ttacgcacct aacgctgtac tggttggttt cctgagtagc
    45241 tttgctgcag gtttaatcgg tatgttcacg ttgtatctgc tgaacatgat cgtgattatt
    45301 cctggtgtgg tgccacactt cttcgtaggt gcagctgcag gggtattcgg taatgcaacg
    45361 ggtggacgtc gtggtgcgat tttgggtgcc ttcgctcagg gcttgcttat taccttcctg
    45421 ccagtattct tattgccggt gctgggtgat attggttttg ctaacaccac cttcagtgat
    45481 gctgactttg gcgcactggg tattttgtta gggattatcg ttcgctaata ttttgatgac
    45541 attaatatcc tccaggattt caggaacgtg gaggatatta attcctctta ttttctccat
    45601 ttttctttct tccagtcagg actgcatccg attaatcgta agcgctccga gaagtacgta
    45661 gcgtaaggat tattttacag ctgagaagtt tcagtgcagc agttcatgca cacggttcga
    45721 cggctagtca ttgatcttca taattacctc gcgtaaaaaa cggggtaagg ccgctcatcc
    45781 agcgtcatct ccacaggtaa taattcaacg ccaatgccag aagagttcgt taccggaaga
    45841 cgccgtgata tacgcccttt gatcagcgag agcctgagcc atttgaacag aagattatca
    45901 ttgatatcat gctcccgggc aatacgggca acagaacccc ttggttgtaa agccagttta
    45961 accatttgaa gtttaaactc atttgaaaat aacctgcggg gttcagctga taatgttttt
    46021 tgttccataa caggtgtcca ctagttgaaa aggtgggtac ctatgttacc aatactggct
    46081 taatggctac atacagcagt cggtttacgc atacactttt atagtgcact ccggcctcat
    46141 gaatataacg gtggattacc gccgaacgaa tcggaaaata gatactggaa aaaaactgaa
    46201 attgtgacca gtttttgttg accactacaa ataaataaaa gagttgcagt gcttgctcgg
    46261 taagaaaaca atggaggtta agctcctcaa agaagctgtg gagtacacca ctctacagta
    46321 gttgcgcaaa tttggagtgg acgataatgt gatcgtctat aagggcaacg ctatcatagt
    46381 cttgtcctgg cgggtaaaaa aacgcgctta ccttaacgat aagcgcgccg ctgttcaggc
    46441 cttgagtggt tattcaattc ctgtggtgac tgtaaaagtg cgcgtttgct gcggtgcaac
    46501 ctgaatcagc gtgccattac gttgcgcggc aagatacccc tcaggccgac aggttgcagg
    46561 taatgcaaag gcggctacct gttgctctcc gttataaagg atccagcgtg tcacataatt
    46621 tagttcagca ctgtagaaac gagtaacaaa cgtagtgcca tcgggagaga tcatgcgaaa
    46681 ctctggctga tctgtataag cgtccagttt gtctgcaaag aagacaattt ctggatcata
    46741 aaattccggt tgactcagcg tcgacagaga ggcttctccc tgcataatcc gttgattaaa
    46801 cgccagccac tgagcggtgg gattaacatg cgaaggcact gattcacgca atcttaatat
    46861 ttcgtccggg atattctggc tgaatgtagc atttggtata tatgcataat tcatgtggca
    46921 catatattgt agtggcatat ctacagaagc cagattggtt acggccatct taatatcgaa
    46981 cagtgtagag gatttgtgaa ggaccactgt tggctgagcc agataatgat gaccgaaacc
    47041 cattacatac tcgtaacgcc cgttaaggcg taacatatct ccgtctaatt ccagccatgc
    47101 ttcatccatc gcggcacagg ccatttcacc gtgtagcaga tgagtatctt ccgcagatgg
    47161 gcagccatta gccagcaaac ctgaatgaaa agcaaaacag ccataggtct ctatcacctc
    47221 tgtcgccggt ttaggctggc gaaacatatt gcacatggtg aggccgtgtc catcaaattg
    47281 cgcatcccaa atcatctgcc ccatccaggg aagaataatc aaatgtccac gactgtttgc
    47341 aattttaagc ccctcgacac cgctgtcata tcgaaaagac gtgacagtaa aatcactatt
    47401 ttccagcaag atacgaggtt tctcgccaaa aagcgcccgc cacaaattaa tacgcgtact
    47461 cataacggtt ctcctcagga cgctgtgact tcagccagtg cggtacgtac tttgctttca
    47521 cgccagaagt agactccgac atagacaaag cagagcatag aaaccaggaa tgaaagctgt
    47581 agtgagtgga acatatctgc aatatatccc tgaattgccg gaaccaccgc ggcaccgaca
    47641 atagccataa caatgactgc tcctgccatt tctgtatgtt cgttatcaac tgtatccagt
    47701 gttcctgcat agatcgtcgc ccagcaaggg ccaaacaaaa cacttaccag gacggcgaca
    47761 tagaccgcgc tgaaacttgg agccagtgca acatatgcca ggaacagcgc ccctataacg
    47821 gaatagagaa tcaatacttt ttccggatta aaacgcgtca taaggatatt ggctataaac
    47881 ttgccaataa agaagcaggc aaagctatag accatgaagt ttgaagcatc acgttcgttg
    47941 atatcgccca actccagcgc cagacggatg gtaaatgacc atactgcgac ctgcataccc
    48001 acataaagga actgcgccac aataccgcga cgaaagcgcg gatttctagc cagatagcgc
    48061 agcgtatcca ttgctgacgg gcgtttatgg tgacttgtct gtgccacttt acaggttggg
    48121 aagcgggtta aaaggaacaa caccatgacc acaaccagaa tcataatcat atacttatac
    48181 ggttcaaggg tgttctctaa catcagcacc ttaaagttgt gaatttgctc ggcgttcatt
    48241 cctgacatct gcttttcaag gctttccccc tcggagaaaa ccagatattt gcccaataaa
    48301 ataccagacg cagcaccaat cggataaaag gtctggctga tattgagccg caatgtggca
    48361 taggcttttg gaccgatcat tgaactgtat gtgttcgctg cagtttcaag gaaactcagg
    48421 ccaatcgcaa tcgcaaaaat agctgcaagg aacatagtgt aggttgccat atgcgaggca
    48481 gggaaaaaaa gtgtacaacc accaatatac agcgtcaggc caattaaaat tgccacctta
    48541 taactggtct ttttaatcac aagggatgct ggtattgcaa ttaaaaaata acctccataa
    48601 aatgcgctct gcaccaatgc tgaagcaaag ttacttagcg aaaatacact tttgaattga
    48661 gtgattaata tgtcatttaa tgcagctgcg catccccata gcgggaataa acacgataac
    48721 aaaataaact ggaacaaggg agtcttattc agatacccat caggcatctg aatgatgttt
    48781 ttatcgttca tagtgctacc tttaactgtg caggatgatt attcgtttaa ggttaaaaat
    48841 tcattaaatt gttcaatact cggataagat gattgcgtac ctttccctgt gacgctgaaa
    48901 gcggcaaaga gagcggcttt tttcaaagcg gcttcaacat caccgctttg aacataataa
    48961 tgggaaaagc aaccaataaa tgcgtcacca gcgccactag tatcaacagc atttactttg
    49021 aatgcaggaa catggacttc ctgatcgcgg gtcatccata atgcgccttt ttcgctcatg
    49081 gtaacaataa tattgttcag ccctttatca actaacgaac gtgcggccaa acgaatatga
    49141 tcataagtat caaccgacat accggttaat atttccagtt ctgtttcatt cgggataaag
    49201 aaatcacatt tgcaggcata agacatatct aactcacgca atgccggagc cggatttaat
    49261 aacacttcaa taccattttt cttaccaaac tcaatcgcgt ggtaaactgt ttccagttga
    49321 acttccagtt gtaaaacgat caatttgcat tttttcagat cttctgcagc tcgatcgata
    49381 tcttccgggg aaagaaattt attcgctccc ttaattatta atatactatt gctcgagttg
    49441 gcattaacaa agatcggtgc aacaccactg ctggtacagg ggactttctc aacataagtg
    49501 gtattaattc cccatgattc gagattacga atagtattat ccgcaaaaat atcatcacct
    49561 actttagtca gcatcaggac ttttgaattc aatttagccg ccgccaccgc ttgattagca
    49621 cctttcccac cacatccgat tttgaaggca ggtgcttcca gagtttctcc ttctttaggc
    49681 atctgattag tgtaagtaat gagatccacc atattggaac caataactgc aatgtccatt
    49741 tcactacctc ttataaactt tcgcataaca atggtattta aataacatta gcatgttact
    49801 tttgcatcat ttgtgactga gatcgcgatt agcacatcaa cccgatgttt atttaataga
    49861 cttccagtct tatcactcag gctaacacta tctaatcata agcaacctaa caggattaac
    49921 accgaaaatt cagcagtcta tacccttttc atttcaaagg gtcggtcgta tagtatggta
    49981 actaaaacaa tgtttactaa tgccataatg ttatttttat aacattttac ggagagagtt
    50041 gatggaaacg aagcaaaaag agcgtatccg acgtttgatt gaaatactta agaaaaccga
    50101 cagaatccat ttgaaagacg cggcacgaat gctggaagtt tctgtaatga ctattcgtcg
    50161 cgatctccat caggaagatg aacctctgcc actgacccta ctgggtggct atattgtaat
    50221 ggtgcataaa cccgcaccat ccatgccagt aatccaggac gttccgagaa atcatcgtga
    50281 tgacttacct attgcaattc tggccgccgg aatggttaat gaaaatgatc tgatcttctt
    50341 tgataatggc caagagatac cgctcgttat aagcatgatc ccggatgcaa tcaccttcac
    50401 tggcatctgt tactcacatc gtgtctttgt tgcgttgaat gaaaaaccta atgtgacagc
    50461 aatactttgt ggtggtacgt atcgtgccag aagtgatgct ttttacgatg ccagtaactc
    50521 ttcgccatta gactctctca atccgcgaaa aatatttatt tccgccagcg gtgtacatga
    50581 tcactttggc gtcagctggt ttaatcccga agatcttgcc actaagcgta aagcgatggc
    50641 ccgtggacta aggaaaattt tgctcgcccg ccacgccttg ttcgatgaag tagcctctgc
    50701 cagcctcgca ccgctctctg catttgatgt tctgattagc gagcgtccgt taccggcaga
    50761 ttatgttacg cactgccgga atgcttctgt aaagatcatt acacctgatt cagaagacga
    50821 atgacttact gaaaaaacac cgtactcttg ttaaacatcg tcggattgga cttattacgt
    50881 tgcactttca tcacatattc cagtttatca atttggctta tcatctactc cagacgctgg
    50941 tcatcattga ccaatagtct gatatggctt ttgtcgctgt cctgaatcgg caggcagaaa
    51001 atgccttcaa cgttaaaagc acgacgggaa aaagcccaca aaggttagtc attacgcccg
    51061 gataataaac aggctcctcc ctgttatgga agccgttgta ttgtccataa tgtctgggtt
    51121 tttaatgcac actggataac aaccggacga atcttcaaat attactggcg ctgacagccg
    51181 gtttgaattc atctcacaac cctgcataga gcgaatctcc tgcctgcacg tcactccact
    51241 ccatggtatc aacttcacac tctttatctg cggctagttt cagtcaccag ataagcatcg
    51301 actatgaaag gtgagccatg acaacataac gttggtaacg ctctgacgcc ttaacggaag
    51361 atgcctgcca ccacagggaa tgtaaacgac tgaagtgtgg cctttaatgc cgtgaacggc
    51421 tcattgtctc ctggcacggt tgccgcccca acctgtaaca acattccaca gtacaatgtc
    51481 tgtcagagcc ggagcctccc atgcctgttg aataaaaccc cggatgcttc ccccgattct
    51541 gcaagtaata cttcggttat ttacactatt ttatccctgt tgaatttggt taagccggtg
    51601 cagacgcgcc gggaaacgca cgcctgaacc ggcacattaa aatacaatac aaccccctgt
    51661 tactggagat acgaatggaa tgacgaggca gcctgtcagt cacaggaggg ctgttggctc
    51721 aaaatcaacg gaaaggccac caacaccgga attaagctcc acagtccccg cactggcaat
    51781 ccattcccgg gaacggcatt accgcaaact gctccggagg caaccattac agcctctgta
    51841 acggattatc agccctggca tcttccgacg gcacctcctg ccgcccccac gccctgctgt
    51901 ataccccggt accgcagcgt gggcagcact tttccccctc ataatcttcg tcacacatca
    51961 cacaaaacca ctttctcacc ttcaccgtat aatccggaac cgtcatgccc tgcagatgca
    52021 aacgacgggc ctctttctct gccgggtcaa gccaggtaca tcgcagcagg attttttcag
    52081 cgacagtcat ctggtcatgt tcaaaccacg gtggttgtcc gtcattgccc cgctgaagtg
    52141 ttaacgggca tccacaggac acacagcaca aaacgtcctg tcggttgtgc ttcgcagctt
    52201 ctttcgccgt aacaaaatgg cctttgctgt cattcgccat ataacagttc agaattcgca
    52261 tatttcctcc tgagttgtcc ggggaatact gaatcctccg gtctggcagt ttgtgcagta
    52321 ctgctcccca taataatcgt ggtgacattg tctgcagtgc cagctggctt tacgcaccac
    52381 gggtaaggca tccggtacga attgctgcag acgcttaatc aagcgtacct ccctgcgttc
    52441 cggtctgaca taagggcact catgaccgtg cttagtcagc ccgtcgtcag tgtgttcaaa
    52501 ccagggacgt tcagtgtcgt attgcgggtg gtatctgagt gcactgccgc aaaggtggca
    52561 agtgtagcga tcgtaaggtg cagtctgtgc ggtacgggca cccgtcagac gcccgttgcc
    52621 atcaagtgca agaaaggatt ttgcgtacat cgtcatattc ctcagccgcc agacgacacg
    52681 caggcaacag ccgtcccggt acgggcagcg tggtcagggt gtgaatggcg gttcagttaa
    52741 aatctggact ggagtttggg taaagcaggc tggttgctgt tacagcactg tggttgtcac
    52801 acaatggaac actgacgtaa aaaacagtca gtgggcgagt ggatacatcg ttgccgccag
    52861 acaacaaccc atacttttgg tttgccggat attggcgcgc cagtcgtgct caactccggc
    52921 tacagccaaa attgcgctca ccggtaccgt tgactttggt gtactctttc gcgagatagt
    52981 cagcacgctt cagcatatcc cgtaaaccag catcatcatc gcgttccagc cacaccgccg
    53041 gccaggccgg aaaatgcacc agcgtggcat ggcacccgac atccactccc agggcactgc
    53101 accacgcctg tttaatcatt ccggccagtg accccggagc gcggtaatcg ccggcacgac
    53161 accaggtatc ccggttgacc agcagcagca ggtgatagtg ttttttgcct ttaagctccc
    53221 cgaactcccg ggcccaggcg taatgcaggg tcgaggaatg cacgcgttta ccttcccgat
    53281 gcttacgttt ctggtaagcg tcgattcggg ctttcagggc attgatgaag cgggatatca
    53341 cagccgcgtc cgttgctgcc ggtacatccg ggagacgcag atcaacccgc aatgccgtca
    53401 gacggggatg aacatccagt gcgtgccgca ccgtctcacg aatacgttgc tgccagaagg
    53461 ggttgtattt gtaggtcatg gttaaatctc cgtatggttt cgttcatacg gattaaccac
    53521 gccgtaaaaa atgcgcagag tccctgaagt gatctccaac caggcaatat ctcaggcact
    53581 ctgagataac ccgactgtcg tctccggact gacggctgaa ttttcagcgt tgttttttta
    53641 atgcaaaaag ccggttacgg ataagattgt gaggaggacg tgatggtgat acgcaaaacg
    53701 gtgtgcaggg attgtgataa cgccatccct cataatacgg aatgttgccc gggctacgtg
    53761 tcagcagatc ccttcgatta ttaccgaaat accgatcgtc tgctttgtct actgacgtta
    53821 ctgcctgtgc tgattctggc tgtcgtttca ggcgtcagtg tatttgtact gttgcagtag
    53881 gtaaaagggg agagattagc cggagtcagc ggagcagagc gccccgccac ctctgcgttt
    53941 gctgtgccag acagtgacag taacgcacca gctccccgat aaatacgaga aaacctcagc
    54001 agaggtcggt aatgcccgaa aatcggccca ttaccgccta cacctccgta caccattccc
    54061 ttttgatttc gaattctttg ttgtcgctat accgcttaac gttcccggta ttatcctggt
    54121 tcccgaaaac aggaacatat tcagctttta ataacctgag aagagccaat aagaatcaca
    54181 aagcggataa cacctggcgc gatgcagttg tgattaccga acgctcagat gacatatttc
    54241 cagactgaag cgggaacacg atcgtaaagc ttgttcattg tcagttctgc cagtcggtga
    54301 tcgaccgcag agttgaaggc ttccatctcc gctggagtaa gcttataacg cgtgtgggaa
    54361 atcacttttt ccagtgtctc ccgggatgaa caacgacgga actgctctgg ttttaacttc
    54421 cattagcctc tcatcacttt atgctgcaat taacgtgata ctgtcagcat accgtaccag
    54481 actgacattc tggtaccctc cccaaactca ttactcccgt accaccactt aaccggtctc
    54541 tcagactgtc actcaccagg tcggtgtcaa cgacggatgc ttaatgcact ctgttcacgt
    54601 gcgttgctgg tacgttttat atacgcaggt tatacgccag ctatcaggga tagcgcagtc
    54661 tgttgctact gcgttctcat catgcccact gatcacactc accgtgttta tttcacatat
    54721 atgaactcat gtatttgatc tcatgtgttt gctctctctt atatatttat aataccaatc
    54781 agacagtctt atcccatcgg tgatacctgt cgcctgccca ccggacacgg tctgccccat
    54841 cgtaaccgcc ccgtaaataa ctctgcaatt atcagaacgc cagttttccc ctcttcctca
    54901 cgaaaatcat cccttcttta tcgcgcgcgc gtgcggaagc atcgtttcgt aacaaccacc
    54961 cggcataccg gtacggctca gccaccgtaa cctccccgtt tatctcctgg cggtcacatt
    55021 cccgattatt ttttacgttt ctccccggtt gttatgccgg tgaaggtggt gcgttgtttt
    55081 catgaccaca ccggctggtt taacaacatc cggaggaaca ttctcatgat caccccagtt
    55141 tcactgatgg atgaccagat ggtcgacatg gcatttatca ctcaactgac cggcctgacc
    55201 gataagtggt tttacaaact catcaaggat ggtgactttc ctgcgcccat caaaatgggc
    55261 cgcagctccc gatggctgaa aagcgaagtg gaagcctggc tgcaggcgcg tattgcacag
    55321 tcccgtccgt aattcttaac cgttcatctg cagcagacgc agtctccggc ctgccggcgg
    55381 cgttctgctg cctgttatcc ctcgtgagga atatgaaaat gaaaccacag tatcagaccc
    55441 gttacgagct gctccacgaa agctaccaga aatggctgac cggcttcacc cggcacgccg
    55501 tatcctgggg cgtgtgtcat ccgaatatct actacttcca taatctgacg cccgggtggg
    55561 tgtcattcaa tggtgaaaaa ccggagattg ccatcgtacc ccagagtctg caccggctga
    55621 tttatggtcc ggacaaacgg accacgccgc ccctggatga tgatctgata gtgaatttat
    55681 gcaccagtga acatctgctg gttcatcatc cgatgctgga aggcattctc ctgtctgaat
    55741 gtgaacgtct gaggcagcgt tcgctggcaa ataaactgat cagcctcttc cgtcagtttg
    55801 gtggcacgga gttgcgcctc aaactggtct ggctttgctg gcttgattta atgaccggaa
    55861 actgccttga cgactggacg gagaatctga aacggaaatc agaaaaagag ctggaggaat
    55921 ggatcatcaa ccgtcagaag cagagcgcag cactgacgga tctgatggat cagtacgtgc
    55981 tcctggcata ccgcacaacg gttgacgata agcgcacctg atgccagttg tttcagggaa
    56041 gctggtatcc gggcagggtg ccagggctga ctgaacggcc tgtctgcctg ccgtttcgct
    56101 ctccgtgcgt tctgtcacac gctgcacctg aacgccggac tgcgggcacg tagacaggaa
    56161 agtcgcaggc tggaacttct gaccggcggg tatcagttat atgcctgttg attcatcacc
    56221 accacgcagc tcctgagctt tagttcatca ccgatattca tacatctgaa tatcggtgat
    56281 gaaatcccca taataatcaa tcatctaagt ctgaagcata atggagaaaa actgctcacc
    56341 ggttacttcg ctctcagctt attgtagtga taacccgagg taaaaatacc tgagacatca
    56401 gacaacttta aactggctat ctggggaagc agaacataca tggtttttcc ttccggcacg
    56461 acagaaagcc tgaactgaga ttcaagaatg ttcagcaatg cgttcagttt tttcctgttt
    56521 ctgaaccggc ccgggccaca ctggagaata taatttttcc tgacacgggg cgggcattct
    56581 ccgcggcact cctcaatgag ccagtcgaac agctcctcgg cgtccttctg ctgcagttca
    56641 gattcatcag gtaacgcaaa taatttttta tattcatctg tgtaccacga acttattacg
    56701 acagcagacg tcatgatatc ggcagagatt ttcccttcac catagctgaa atactgaaat
    56761 aacgctgcaa ttcttgcaat gttttctgtt ttttttgaaa catgtccccg aaacgggctt
    56821 aagggtccgg aaggggataa atcctgctcc agaacattat agtgctcaat aaatattttt
    56881 tgcgcttcag gcgaaaaatg cagacaatac cgttcatcct cactggattt ttcaatactg
    56941 cctctggcca gttccattaa tcgttcatga aatgccgtta atgatcctcc cggaatcaca
    57001 gctccgttaa taaagcgttt cccctgcgtg gttgcaggtt tactgataag acaacgggca
    57061 agaaaaccac tgtccctggc aacagaacct tttcgctcca tatatcggtc aaaaagaccg
    57121 ggttgcacca tgagggataa cgtcattctg gcattttcaa tcatctgttc gggttcattc
    57181 tttctgtcca cagacaatac agagccatcc cacattttgt taataaaagg caactcagac
    57241 agggtatatc catcaaatat aataccggct tcatctgaca taatacccac tgaacgccat
    57301 ttaccacaaa gctgattctt aattgccgca gtcgtggcat cattaaaaat gaatttatac
    57361 ctcacaggtt cttccgcact gtttttctga agtacttcca gttgtctgag ggtttctgac
    57421 tcatccgcgc ctttgcggag ttctttattc agttttgaca acaatgcttt tttctgagcc
    57481 tttaaaagct cttccttgtt tttccagaca gccagttcac ttttgtatct ggaatataac
    57541 tgcatctcct gctggtacag gggcttcatt aataatttgt ccactgcggt ttttcgttct
    57601 ccggactcgg caagcgtcag gaaaaaaaga gagaccggcc cccgcagtgt attcagtctg
    57661 cagacatcaa tcagattctg gcagacaagt gaaacagcgc ccagggcaga cgctgccaca
    57721 agcccaaggg gagcctgcgt aatttgctga gcttcaataa cggcatcacg aatgagtgga
    57781 ggcagcgaac tcagggggaa ctcatcacaa ggctgaccga atgacatagt aacctcacta
    57841 cacacagata taaaagcact gcaattctgg ctattaatag caaaaatagc agtcaaatca
    57901 atatgaggta aaaatttttt gttgacttaa tggttaaata ataaccacag tgtgttttgc
    57961 tgctgaagaa agacaaaatg aatctgtgtg tcccctcctt cccttcagag cacatccact
    58021 attcaaattt tatacaacca cgtacgaaca aaaagcatca tcccgggtat tgcagatacc
    58081 ggtttcctgc cgggaagaat cataaacaga acaccgggaa taacgccttc aggaatcacc
    58141 ccctcctgaa gaagaataaa ataaagaaga ctacagttcc tgcactgaat gctgagtaca
    58201 atattctatg gacaggatga catatttata aataacaaaa accatttaat actgatacat
    58261 caataaaata cttcctccct gctgacgcag ataaaatgca ccattttttc ttcaaatact
    58321 tctgtataat cgccagccaa tgatgagaat ggattaaaat aacacttctt cgacaaacac
    58381 aaaaacagcc ttcattttac atcatcatcc agtttcagtt aaccccggac gagcgacagc
    58441 gtttcagtac aggaattaaa agccagcttt tgctcagtaa aaacacactc aaccaataat
    58501 atctcagcag atattatcct gaccaggaca cctcacatta ctgaattctc ttccgacagt
    58561 atcactgcac aaataaaaaa gaacgggata aatattcaga ccggaagaat ggtgtcacaa
    58621 aagcatttaa tcattacgca tgaccaggaa gggaaacact taaccacatg gtatcaacag
    58681 atatcattac gtgtgcactc ttataaaaaa cacacagaag aagtaagata attataaacg
    58741 taaatttaat atctcccact gacatctccc ccacaataca ctgaaaaata ctcacagcag
    58801 taaacacaga cacacctgat aatcatgcag ccgataaata ttttcccctt tacggagaaa
    58861 tcagcctgct gtttaacaat aacggcgtat tttcatggaa ggagatcacc cagtaacgga
    58921 taagtcctga tctccttcat gttaatacgc aacaatccca tcgattcaaa acaatttcag
    58981 acagatatta tctccgtgaa tcccccgcca cctttccggt gcgcggggtt ttgtcttttt
    59041 tcaccgggaa tacatgtatg aatccgtctg atgccattga ggcaattgaa aaaccgctct
    59101 cctccctgcc ttactcgctt tcccgtcaca tcctggaaca tctgcgcaaa ctcacccgtc
    59161 acgaacccgt gattggcatt atgggtaaaa gcggggccgg taaatcctca ctctgtaatg
    59221 cactgtttca gggggaggtc accccggtca gtgatgttca cgccggcacc cgggaagtac
    59281 ggcgcttccg tctgagtggc cacggtcaca gcatggttat cactgacctg cccggggtgg
    59341 gcgagagccg ggacagggat gcagagtatg aggccctgta ccgtgacatt ctgcctgaac
    59401 tggacctggt actgtggctg attaaagccg atgaccgtgc cctgtctgtg gatgagtatt
    59461 tctggcgaca catcctgcac cggggacatc agcgggtact gtttgtggtg acgcaggccg
    59521 acaaaacgga gccctgccat gaatgggata tggccggtat tcagccttct cctgcacagg
    59581 cacagaatat tcgcgaaaaa acggaggcgg tattccgtct gttccggccc gtacatccgg
    59641 ttgtggccgt atcggcccgc accggctggg aactggatac gctggtcagt gcgctcatga
    59701 cagcgcttcc cgaccatgcc gccagtcccc tgatgacccg cctgcaggac gagctgcgca
    59761 cggaatctgt ccggtctcag gcccgtgaac agtttaccgg tgcggtggac cggatatttg
    59821 acacagcgga gagcgtctgt attgcctctg ttgcacgcac ggttctgcgt gccgtccgtg
    59881 actcggtggt ctctgttgcc cgcgctgtat ggaactggat tttcttctga acactctgcc
    59941 aggggaaatg cctgattaca ttgcgttaac caactgaaaa catgacacaa acacctcata
    60001 cccctcctgt ttctcttgcg tgactgcctc gctattaata gaataaaacg atcgataaaa
    60061 caggtatcga tcgttactat cgatcgttta tagtggttaa tggtctgcga aaaggcagtt
    60121 gaatctcttc atcatgcaga acggaattgc acacaacgga ctgatacttc tctggcggat
    60181 gagagagggg aagcatttat gtccgggaaa aaccacttta tctgaccatg ctgttttgta
    60241 cctgccggta tccacttttg tgggtaccgg cttttttatt caccctctgt aaggaaaagc
    60301 tgatgaaacg acatctgaac accagctaca ggctggtatg gaatcacatt acgggcaccc
    60361 tggtggtggc ttccgaactg gcccgctcac ggggaaaacg caccggtgtg gcggttgcgc
    60421 tgtctcttgc tgctgtcacg tcagtcccgg cactggctgc tgacacggtc gtacaggcgg
    60481 gagaaaccgt gagcggcgga acactgacaa atcatgacga ccagattgtc ttcggtacgg
    60541 ccaacggaat gaccatcagt accgggctgg agtatgggcc ggataacgag gccaataccg
    60601 gcggacaatg gatacaaaat ggcggtatcg ccaacaacac tactgtcacc ggtggtggtc
    60661 ttcagagagt gaatgccgga ggaagcgttt cagacacggt tatcagtgcc ggaggaggac
    60721 agagccttca ggggcaggca gtgaacacca ctctgaacgg cggtgagcag tgggtacatg
    60781 aaggcgggat tgcaacgggt accgtcatta atgagaaggg ctggcaggcc gtcaaatccg
    60841 gcgcaatggc aaccgacacg gttgtgaata ccggcgcgga agggggaccg gatgcagaaa
    60901 atggtgatac cgggcagttt gttcgcggaa atgccgtacg taccactatc aatgagaatg
    60961 gtcgtcagat tgtggctgct gaaggaacgg caaataccac tgtggtttat gccggcggcg
    61021 accagactgt acatggctac gcgctggata ccacactgaa cggcggtaac cagtatgtgc
    61081 acaacggcgg tacggcgtct gacactgttg tgaacagtga cggctggcag attgtcaagg
    61141 aaggtggtct ggcggatttc accatcgtta accagaaagg caaactgcag gtgaacgccg
    61201 gtggtacagc cacgaatgtc accctgaagc agggaggcgc actggtcacc agtacggcgg
    61261 caaccgtcac cggcagcaac cgtctgggca atttcacagt ggaaaacggt aatgctgacg
    61321 gtgttgttct ggagtccggt ggtcgcctgg atgtactgga gggccattca gcccggaaaa
    61381 cacgggtgga tgacggcggt accctggcag tgtctgccgg tggtaaggca acagatgtca
    61441 ccatgacatc cggtggtgcc ctgatagcag acagtggtgc cactgttgag gggaccaatg
    61501 ccagcggtaa gttcagtatt gatggcatat ccggtcaggc cagcggcctg ctgctggaaa
    61561 atggcggcag ctttacggtt aatgccgggg gacaggcagg caacaccact gtcggacatc
    61621 gtggaacact gacactggct gccgggggaa gtctgagtgg aagaacacag ctcagtaaag
    61681 gcgccagtat ggtactgaat ggtgatgtgg tcagtaccgg cgatattgtt aacgcagggg
    61741 agattcgctt tgataatcag acgacacagg atgccgtcct gagccgtgct gttgcaaaag
    61801 gcgactcccc ggtaacgttc cataaactga ccaccagtaa cctcaccggt cagggtggca
    61861 ccatcaatat gcgtgttcgc cttgatggca gcaatgcctc tgaccagctg gtgattaatg
    61921 gtggtcaggc aaccggcaaa acctggcttg cgtttacaaa tgtcggaaac agtaacctcg
    61981 gggtggcaac caccggacag ggtatccggg ttgtggatgc acagaatggt gccaccacag
    62041 aagaaggtgc gtttgccctg agtcgtccgc ttcaggccgg cgcctttaac tacaccctga
    62101 accgtgacag cgatgaagac tggtacctgc gcagtgaaaa tgcttatcgt gctgaagtcc
    62161 ccctgtatgc ctccatgctg acacaggcaa tggactatga ccggattctg gcaggctccc
    62221 gcagccatca gaccggtgta aacggtgaaa ataacagcgt ccgtctcagc attcagggca
    62281 gtcatctcgg gcacgataac aacggtggta ttgcccgtgg agccacgccg gaaagcagcg
    62341 gcagctatgg cttcgtccgt cttgagggtg acctgctcag aacagaggta gccggtatgt
    62401 ctctgacgac aggggtgtat ggtgctgcag gccattcttc cgttgacgtt aaggatgatg
    62461 acggctcccg cgccggcacg gtccgggatg atgccagcag tctgggtgga tacctgaatc
    62521 tggtacacac atcctccggc ctgtgggctg acattgtggc ccagggaacc cgccacagca
    62581 tgaaagcgtc atcggacaat aacgacttcc gcgcccgggg ctggggctgg ctgggctcac
    62641 tggaaaccgg tctgcccttc agtatcactg acaatctgat gctggagcca caactgcagt
    62701 acacctggca gggactctcc ctggatgacg gccaggataa cgccggttat gtgaagttcg
    62761 ggcatggcag tgcacaacat gtgcgtgccg gtttccgtct gggcagccac aacgatatga
    62821 cctttggtga aggcacctca tcccgtgaca ccctgcgcga cagtgccaaa cacagtgtgc
    62881 gtgaactgcc ggtgaacggg tgggtacagc cttctgttat ccgcaccttc agctcccggg
    62941 gagacatgag catgggtaca gccgcagccg gcagtaacct gacgttctca ccgtcccgga
    63001 atggcacgtc actggacctg caggccggac tggaagcccg tgtccgggaa aatatcaccc
    63061 tgggcgttca ggctggttat gcccacagtg tcagcggcag cagcgccgaa ggctataacg
    63121 gtcaggccac gctgaatgtg accttctgac agcaccatcg cctctctgtg gtcccggtca
    63181 tcatgatcgg gatccggacc ggcgcaacgg atattcaacg ccacattcgc tggcattaac
    63241 aataacatga tattcatcac ggagtgacta tgttacagat agtcggcgcg ctgatcctgc
    63301 tgatagcagg atttgccatt cttcgccttt tgttcagagc attaatcagc acggcttctg
    63361 cgctggcagg gcttatattg ctgtgtctgt tcggcccggc cttactggct ggctatatca
    63421 ccgaacgcat aacccggttg ttccatattc gctggctggc aggcgtattt ctgacgattg
    63481 ccggaatgat catcagcttc atgtggggac ttgatggtaa acatatcgcg ctggaggctc
    63541 acacctttga ctctgtgaaa tttattctga ccaccgctct cgccggtggt ctgctggctg
    63601 ttcccctgca gatcaaaaac attcagcaga acgggatcac accagaagat atcagcaagg
    63661 aaattaacgg gtattactgc tgtttttata ctgccttttt ccttatggcg tgttctgcat
    63721 gcgcaccatt gatcgcgtta cagtacgata tttcaccgtc actgatgtgg tggggcgggt
    63781 tgttgtactg gctggctgca ttagtgacgc tgctatgggc ggccagccaa atccaggcgc
    63841 tgaaaaaact gacctgtgcc atcagccaga cactggaaga acaaccggtg ctcaacagta
    63901 aatcgtggct gaccagtttg caaaacgatt acagccttcc tgactcactg acggagcgca
    63961 tctggctgac gcttatttct caacggattt cccggggaga gctgagggaa tttgaactgg
    64021 cagacggaaa ctggttactg aacaatgcct ggtatgaaag aaacatggca gggtttaacg
    64081 aacagttgaa agagaacctg tcattcacac ctgatgaact gaaaacactc ttccggaacc
    64141 gcctgaattt atcaccggaa gcgaatgacg attttctcga tcgttgcctg gacggcggtg
    64201 actggtatcc cttttcagaa ggtcgccgtt ttgtatcatt ccatcacgtg gatgagcttc
    64261 gtgtctgtgc ctcctgcggg ctgacagaag tacatcatgc cctggaaaat cataagccgg
    64321 atccggaatg gtactgctcc tctctttgtc gcgaaacaga aacactgtgt caggaaattt
    64381 atgaacgccc ttacaacagt tttatttccg atgcaacggc gaatggtctg attctcatga
    64441 aactgccgga aacctggagt acaaatgaga aaatgtttgc ttccggaggg cagggacatg
    64501 ggtttgccgc tgaacgggga aaccatattg tcgacagagt ccgtctgaaa aacgcacgga
    64561 tcctcggtga taataatgcc agaaatggag cagacagact ggtcagcgga acagaaatcc
    64621 agacgaaata ttgttcaact gcagcccgta gcgtcggtgc ggcattcgac ggacaaaacg
    64681 gacagtatcg ttacatggga aataatggcc ccatgcaact ggaagtcccc cgtgatcagt
    64741 atgccggcgc tgttgaaacc atgaggaata agatccgcga aggtaaagta cccggtgtaa
    64801 ccgatcccgc agaagcgtcc cggctgattc gtcggggaca tctgacttat actcaggccc
    64861 gtaatatcac ccggttcggg accatcgaat cggtcactta tgatattgcc gagggttcgg
    64921 ttgtcagtct ggcggccgga gggatcagtt ttgccctgac ggcatcggtc ttctggctca
    64981 gcaccggcga tcgcgatgct gccctgcaga cagctgctgt ccaggcagga aaaaccttca
    65041 cccgcacact ggctgtctac gtcacaaccc agcaactcca ccggctcagt gttgttcagg
    65101 gtatgctgaa gcacattgat ttttcgactg ccagcccgac tgtccgactg gctcttcaga
    65161 aggggaccgg tgcaggaaat atcagtgccc tgaacaaagt aatgaagggt acgctggtga
    65221 catctctggc actggtagct gtcacaaccg gccctgacat gatcaaaatg ttgcggggac
    65281 ggatctccgg tgcgcagttc atcaggaatc ttgccgtggc atcttccggt gtggcaggtg
    65341 gagctgtcgg gtcagtggcg ggcgggatac tgttcagtcc actgggacca tttggtgcac
    65401 tgacagggcg tgtggttggc ggtgttctgg ggggaatgat tgcctccgct gtatcaggaa
    65461 aaattgccgg agcgctggtt gaagaagatc gcgtcaaaat tctggcaatg attcaggagc
    65521 aggtgacatg gcttgccggc agtttcctgc tgaccggaca tgagattgaa aatctgaacg
    65581 agaatctggc ccgtgttatc gatcagaatg ctctggagat cattttcgcc gccggtatac
    65641 aacaacgggc cgcgaccaat atgttaatca aaccactggt ggtcagtatc atcaggcaac
    65701 gccccgtcat ggaatatgat gcatcccatc tcggcaatat ggttaaccga ctggaagaag
    65761 cattaccccc ggagttaccg gcataacggc tattctgcgc cttttacgct ttatcacctg
    65821 atttgtcagt gtcatcgtca tgactcagag aggtaaatac catgattcac ctgttcaaaa
    65881 cctgcatgat taccgccttc attctggggt taacgtggtc tgccccactc cgggcacagg
    65941 atcaacgtta catcagtata cgcaatacag atacgatatg gctcccggga aatatttgtg
    66001 cttaccagtt ccggctggat aatggcggaa acgatgaagg atttggcccc ctcaccatca
    66061 ctctgcaact caaagacaaa tatggtcaga cgctggtgac cagaaaaatg gaaacggaag
    66121 cttttggtga cagtaatgcc acgcgaacca cagacgcatt tctggaaacg gagtgcgtgg
    66181 aaaatgtcgc cacaaccgaa atcattaaag caactgaaga aagtaacggc catcgtgtca
    66241 gtctgccgtt atcggttttc aatccccagg actaccatcc actgctgatt accgtttccg
    66301 gaaaaaacgt taactgatcc ctgaagtcag tttcatgctt cagcctctgt cacaacgcgt
    66361 ggcagaggct ttttatttat caggagaaaa cagatatgcc gggttacaca gagtatgtcc
    66421 tggctgaagg atctttctca tacgggcagg cggttgctgt cataaccgct taccgcaatg
    66481 tgtttatcca ggatgacccg ggaatgcatt tccgtcgggt tatccgcaac gcggaaggtc
    66541 agcgacgctg gcgctgccgg aattctgaac ccgatgccgg aaaggtgctt aatacgcggc
    66601 tcgccagtga cggtcttctc agacaataaa cgtcattcat ttcacccatc aggccgcgtc
    66661 ttctccggga gacgtggctt tttcatttat tacaccagta aatcttaacc accgataagg
    66721 agcaaattat gcgactagcc agtcgttttg gttatgcgaa ccagatacgc cgtgaccgtc
    66781 cgctgacaca cgaagaactg atgcactatg tgccggggat tttcggggaa gataaacaca
    66841 cgtcccgaag ccagaactat acgtacatcc ccaccatcac cgtactggaa agcctgcagc
    66901 gggaaggctt tcagccattc ttcgcctgcc agccccgtgt gcgcgacccg ggccgccggg
    66961 gatacacaaa acacatgctg cgtctgcggc gggccggaga gataaacgga gaacatgtcc
    67021 ctgaaattat tctgctcaac tctcatgacg gtacctccag ctaccagatg ctgccgggtt
    67081 acttcaggtt catctgccag aacggctgcg tctgtggtca gtctctgggg gaagtgcgtg
    67141 ttccacaccg gggagacgta gtggagaaag ttattgaagg ggcttacgag gtggtgggcg
    67201 tttttgaccg gatagaggag aagcgtgatg ccatgcagtc gctgattctg ccgccaccgg
    67261 cacgccaggc cctggcacag gcggcactga cttaccgtta tggtaatgag catcagcccg
    67321 tcaccaccgc tgatattctg acaccgcgac gccgggagga ttacggtaag gacctgtgga
    67381 gtgcttatca gaccattcag gagaatatgc tgaaaggcgg aatttcaggt cgcagcgcta
    67441 aaggaaaacg tatccatacc cgtgccattc acagcatcga caccgatatt aagctcaacc
    67501 gcgcattgtg ggtgatggcg gaaacgctgc tggagagcct gcgctgattc agccattacc
    67561 ctgaaaacca cgcatttatt tgtcctttaa ggagtcattt catgaaaacc atttcacata
    67621 attccaccac atcttctgtt tccgtaaccg ctgcatcagg gaatgaccag cctcagttgg
    67681 ttgccaccat agtccctgat gaacagcgca tcagcttctg gccgcagcat tttggcctca
    67741 ttccacagtg ggtgaccctg gagccccgtg ttttcggctg gatggaccgt ctgtgcgaag
    67801 actactgcgg tggtatctgg aatctgtaca gtctgaacaa cggcggggca tttatagcgc
    67861 ccgaaccgga tgacgatgat gacgaaacat gggtactgtt caatgccatg aacggtaacc
    67921 gcgctgaaat gagcccggaa gctgccggta ttgccgcctg tctgatgacg tacagccatc
    67981 atgcctgtcg tacggagtgt tatgccatga cggtccatta ttaccggctg cgggattacg
    68041 ccctgcagca tccggaatgc agcgccatta tgcgcattat cgactgaatg gaggcaggga
    68101 caatgcagca gctttccttt ctgcccggag agatgacgcc cggcgagcgc agtctcattc
    68161 tgcgggccct gaaaaccctg gaccgccatc ttcatgaacc cggcgtggcc ttcacctcca
    68221 cccgtgcggc acgggaatgg ctgattctga acatggcggg actggagcgt gaagaattcc
    68281 gggtgctgta tctgaataac cagaatcagc tgattgccgg tgaaaccctc ttcaccggca
    68341 ccatcaaccg cacagaagtc catccccggg aagtgattaa acgcgccctg tatcacaatg
    68401 ccgcagccgt ggtgctggca cacaatcacc cgtccggtga agtcactccc agtaaggcag
    68461 accgccttat cacggaacgc ctggtacagg cactgggcct ggtggatatc cgggtgccgg
    68521 accatctgat agtcggtggc agccaggttt tctcctttgc ggaacacggt ctgctttaac
    68581 ccgtcaccgc cacaatcaca tcacacctgt tttcactttt atcttccgtc ttcagaggta
    68641 tcctattatg aaaattatca cccgtggtga agccatgcgt attcaccaac aacatccgac
    68701 atcccgtctt tttccgttct gtaccggtaa gtaccgctgg cacggcagca ctgaggcata
    68761 taccggtcgt gaagtgcagg atattcccgg tgtgctggcc gtgtttgctg aacgccgtaa
    68821 ggacagtttt ggcccgtatg tccggctgat gagcgtcacc ctgaactgat gttccgtcac
    68881 ccggaaaacg agtacgactg gctgagctca gacgccgctg tagatgaggc cctgctcata
    68941 aacgaataca cctttaccga aggcggtctg cgcgccggct gacctgtcat cgttaaacca
    69001 ttcttaaccg attttctgtg aggattttat cgtgtcagac gcactctccg ggacaatgct
    69061 tcccgacgac aatcacgacc gcccctggtg ggggctgccc tgcaccgtga cgccctgttt
    69121 cggggcacgt ctggtgcagg agggtaaccg cctgcattac cttgccgacc gcgccggtat
    69181 cagaggcctg ttcagcgatg cagatgcgta ccacctggac caggcctttc cgctgctgat
    69241 gaaacaactg gaactcatgc tcaccagcgg tgaactgaat ccccgccatc agcataccgt
    69301 cacgctgtat gcaaaaggtc tgacctgcaa agctgacact ctcggtagcg gtggttacgt
    69361 ttatctggct gtttatccga cgcccgaaac gaaaaagtaa accaccggaa taaccttctg
    69421 ctccggcctg gtgctttcac cacgccactt ttccattttt catctctgca tatcaggaaa
    69481 accttcagta tgaaaacatt acccgataca cacgtacggg aggcatcgag ctgcccgtct
    69541 cccgtcacca tctggcagac tctgctctcc cgactactgg gccagcatta cggccttaca
    69601 ctgaatgaca caccgttcgc cgatgaacgt gtgattgagc agcatattga agctggcatt
    69661 tcactgtgtg atgcggtgaa ttttctcgtg gaaaaatacg cgctggtgcg taccgaccag
    69721 ccgggattca gcacttgtcc ccgctctcag ttaataaaca gtattgatat cctccgggct
    69781 cgccgggcga ccggcctgat gacccgcgac aattacagaa cggtaaataa cattaccctg
    69841 ggtaagcatc cggagaaacg atgaaacttt ccctgatgct ggaagccgac agaattaatg
    69901 tgcaggcact gaacatgggg caaattgtcg ttgacgtcga tggtgttaat ctcactgaac
    69961 tgattaacaa ggtcgctgaa aacggttatt cactccgcgt ggtggaggaa tccgaccaac
    70021 agtcaacctg cacactacca ccgtttgcaa cccttgccgg catacgctgc agtaccgcac
    70081 atatcacgga aaaggataac gcctggctgt actcgctgtc gcatcagacc agtgacgttg
    70141 gtgaatcaga atggattcat ttcacaggta gcggatatct gttacgtacc gatgcgtggt
    70201 catatccggt tctgcggctt aaacgcctgg ggctgtcaaa aacgttccgt cgtctggtta
    70261 tcacacttac ccgacgttat ggcgtcagtc tcattcatct ggatgccagc gctgaatgcc
    70321 tgccgggttt acccactttc aactggtaac caggaacaac atgaaatcat taaccacgga
    70381 aaccgcactg gatattctga ttgcgtggct gcaggacaat atcgactgcg aatcgggaat
    70441 tatctttgac aacaatgagg ataaaacgga ttcagcagca ctgttgccct gtatcgaaca
    70501 ggccagagag gatatccgta ccctgcgcca actgcagctt cagcaccaga accggtgagt
    70561 ctcactcatc atctcactca ccagacttca ttccactgac gccagcctga acacggctgg
    70621 cgttttcatt tatctgcaaa aaggaatatc gattatgtct gaaatcacag tctcccgtcc
    70681 ggaagtggtc aacgagaata cggacgttat ctgctccacc tcagtcaggt ccaggtcact
    70741 ggaatatgat aattttccgg aaatcagcga agcgaacatt ctgagcacat ttgaacaact
    70801 gcaccagaac aaagatgaag tgtttgaacg gggagtgatc aacgtcttca aagggctgag
    70861 ctgggattac aaaaccaact caccctgtaa atttggcagt aaaattatcg tcaacaatct
    70921 ggtgagatgg gaccagtggg gatttcatct tatcagtgga atgcaggcag atcgcctggc
    70981 tgacctggaa agaatgttgc atctgctcag cggtaaaccg atccccgaca accgagggaa
    71041 tatcaccatt aatctggatg accacataca gtccgttcag ggtaaaggac gctatgaaga
    71101 tgagatgttc atcattaaat actttaagaa gggatctgca cacatcactt tcaaaaggct
    71161 ggagctgatt gacagaatta acgatataat agccaggcac tttccttctg tgctctcagc
    71221 ctgaccccga gtttgattcc ctttcgatat caaaagggac tgcgggtaca aaagagggta
    71281 catatttcac caaaccaaac aaaataaact aatatcaaca tgatagaagc attcttcgat
    71341 tccgagtccg gcacca
//
